LOCUS       pAAV-hSyn-ChRmine-mScarlet-KV\2.1-WPRE 6470 bp DNA circular 16-JUL-2019
SOURCE
  ORGANISM
COMMENT     This file is created by Vector NTI http://www.invitrogen.com/
COMMENT     ORIGDB|GenBank
COMMENT     VNTDATE|-12904432|
COMMENT     VNTDBDATE|-12904432|
COMMENT     LSOWNER|
COMMENT     VNTNAME|pAAV-hSyn-ChRmine-mScarlet-KV 2.1-WPRE|
COMMENT     VNTAUTHORNAME|Charu|
COMMENT     VNTAUTHOREML|charur@stanford.edu|
COMMENT     VNTOAUTHORNAME|Feng Zhang|
COMMENT     Vector_NTI_Display_Data_(Do_Not_Edit!)
COMMENT     (SXF
COMMENT     (CGexDoc "pAAV-hSyn-ChRmine-mScarlet-KV 2.1-WPRE" 0 6470
COMMENT     (CDBMol 0 0 1 1 1 0 0 0 0 "" "" 0 0 0 0 (CObList) (CObList)
            (CObList)
COMMENT     (CObList) -1 "")
COMMENT     (CDocSetData 1 1 0 0 1 1 "MAIN" 1 1 0 1 0 0 1 1 1 0 10 10 4294967295
            50 0
COMMENT     1 0 (CHomObj 0 0 0 3 75)
COMMENT     (CWordArray 47 49 50 48 51 52 81 0 1 3 4 82 5 83 2 6 7 9 61 102 10
            11 12
COMMENT     13 14 15 16 17 18 19 84 20 85 21 22 86 87 88 23 54 62 24 89 103 104
            274
COMMENT     25 26 55 91 27 28 29 30 31 92 32 34 35 33 53 58 93 56 94 37 105 57
            38
COMMENT     36 39 40 41 42 43 95 44 59 99 96 97 45 100 46) (CWordArray)
COMMENT     (CStringList "NotI" "AarI" "AatII" "Acc65I" "AccI" "AceIII" "AciI"
COMMENT     "AclI" "AcuI" "AfeI" "AflII" "AflIII" "AgeI" "AhdI" "AleI" "AloI"
COMMENT     "AluI" "AlwI" "AlwNI" "ApaBI" "ApaI" "ApaLI" "ApoI" "AscI" "AseI"
COMMENT     "AsiSI" "AvaI" "AvaII" "AvrII" "BaeI" "BamHI" "BanI" "BanII" "BbeI"
COMMENT     "Bbr7I" "BbsI" "BbvCI" "BbvI" "BccI" "BceAI" "BcefI" "BcgI" "BciVI"
COMMENT     "BclI" "BfaI" "BfrBI" "BglI" "BglII" "BlpI" "Bme1580I" "BmgBI"
            "BmrI"
COMMENT     "BmtI" "BplI" "BpmI" "Bpu10I" "BpuEI" "BsaAI" "BsaBI" "BsaHI" "BsaI"
COMMENT     "BsaJI" "BsaWI" "BsaXI" "BscAI" "BseMII" "BseRI" "BseYI" "BsgI"
            "BsiEI"
COMMENT     "BsiHKAI" "BsiWI" "BslI" "BsmAI" "BsmBI" "BsmFI" "BsmI" "Bsp1286I"
COMMENT     "Bsp24I" "BspCNI" "BspEI" "BspHI" "BspMI" "BsrBI" "BsrDI" "BsrFI"
COMMENT     "BsrGI" "BsrI" "BssHII" "BssSI" "BstAPI" "BstBI" "BstEII" "BstF5I"
COMMENT     "BstKTI" "BstNI" "BstUI" "BstXI" "BstYI" "BstZ17I" "Bsu36I" "BtgI"
COMMENT     "BthCI" "BtsI" "Cac8I" "CdiI" "ChaI" "CjeI" "CjePI" "ClaI" "Csp6I"
COMMENT     "CviAII" "CviJI" "DdeI" "DpnI" "DraI" "DraIII" "DrdI" "EaeI" "EagI"
COMMENT     "EarI" "EciI" "Eco57MI" "EcoHI" "EcoICRI" "EcoNI" "EcoO109I" "EcoRI"
COMMENT     "EcoRV" "EsaBC3I" "FalI" "FatI" "FauI" "FmuI" "Fnu4HI" "FokI" "FseI"
COMMENT     "FspAI" "FspI" "GdiII" "HaeI" "HaeII" "HaeIII" "HaeIV" "HgaI" "HhaI"
COMMENT     "Hin4I" "HincII" "HindIII" "HinfI" "HinP1I" "HpaI" "HpaII" "HphI"
COMMENT     "Hpy188I" "Hpy188III" "Hpy8I" "Hpy99I" "HpyAV" "HpyCH4I" "HpyCH4III"
COMMENT     "HpyCH4IV" "HpyCH4V" "HpyF10VI" "KasI" "KpnI" "LpnI" "MaeIII" "MboI"
COMMENT     "MboII" "MfeI" "MluI" "MlyI" "MmeI" "MnlI" "MscI" "MseI" "MslI"
COMMENT     "MspA1I" "MwoI" "NaeI" "NarI" "NciI" "NcoI" "NdeI" "NgoMIV" "NheI"
COMMENT     "NlaIII" "NlaIV" "Nli3877I" "NruI" "NsiI" "NspI" "PacI" "PciI"
            "PflMI"
COMMENT     "PfoI" "PleI" "PmeI" "PmlI" "PpiI" "Ppu10I" "PpuMI" "PshAI" "PsiI"
COMMENT     "Psp03I" "PspGI" "PspOMI" "PsrI" "PssI" "PstI" "PvuI" "PvuII"
            "RleAI"
COMMENT     "RsaI" "RsrII" "SacI" "SacII" "SalI" "SanDI" "SapI" "Sau96I" "SbfI"
COMMENT     "ScaI" "SciI" "ScrFI" "SelI" "SexAI" "SfaNI" "SfcI" "SfiI" "SfoI"
COMMENT     "SgrAI" "SimI" "SmaI" "SmlI" "SnaBI" "SpeI" "SphI" "SrfI" "Sse232I"
COMMENT     "Sse8647I" "SspD5I" "SspI" "Sth132I" "StsI" "StuI" "StyD4I" "StyI"
COMMENT     "SwaI" "TaiI" "TaqI" "TaqII" "TatI" "TauI" "TfiI" "TseI" "Tsp45I"
COMMENT     "Tsp509I" "TspDTI" "TspGWI" "TspRI" "Tth111I" "Tth111II" "UnbI"
            "UthSI"
COMMENT     "VpaK11AI" "XbaI" "XcmI" "XhoI" "XmaI" "XmnI" "ZraI")
COMMENT     (CStringList "atg" "gtg") (CStringList "taa" "tga" "tag") (CObList)
            1
COMMENT     "{(0,1),2}" 0 0 "" 0 4294967295 0 0 0 0 0 0 0 "MAIN" 0 0 30 1
COMMENT     (CProteinMotifSearchObject 70 20 1 1 1 1 0 0 1 0 0 0 0 0))
COMMENT     (CMolPar 0 0 0 0 0 1 6470 0 0 0 0 0 0 0 0) (CStringList)
            (CStringList)
COMMENT     (CObList) (COAPar 25 250 50 0 6 4 3 7) (COAPar 25 250 50 0 6 4 3 7)
COMMENT     (COAPar 25 250 50 0 6 4 3 7)
COMMENT     (CObList
COMMENT     #0=(CRSite (CStringList) "NotI" "gcggccgc" 3 0 3 144 0 1594 0 3727 0
            0
COMMENT     "") #1=(CRSite (CStringList) "AarI" "cacctgc" 12 16 0 0 "")
COMMENT     #2=(CRSite (CStringList) "AatII" "gacgtc" 6 0 3 434 0 3051 0 4659 0
            0 "")
COMMENT     #3=(CRSite (CStringList) "Acc65I" "ggtacc" 2 0 1 651 0 0 "")
COMMENT     #4=(CRSite (CStringList) "AccI" "gtmkac" 3 0 0 0 "")
COMMENT     #5=(CRSite (CStringList) "AceIII" "cagctc" 14 18 8 1473 1 1530 1
            2331 1
COMMENT     2400 1 2874 0 4335 1 4532 1 5274 1 0 "")
COMMENT     #6=(CRSite (CStringList) "AciI" "ccgc" 2 4 85 38 0 143 1 147 0 217 1
            328
COMMENT     1 362 0 364 1 383 0 390 1 403 0 406 0 449 0 484 0 489 0 492 0 509 0
COMMENT     561 1 593 1 603 1 1580 1 1593 1 1597 0 1697 1 1766 0 1789 0 1888 0
COMMENT     1966 1 2033 0 2035 1 2105 1 2170 1 2184 1 2249 0 2318 0 2332 1 2391
COMMENT     0 2455 0 2483 1 2907 1 2920 0 2933 0 3043 1 3084 1 3098 0 3100 1
COMMENT     3119 1 3129 0 3175 0 3183 0 3411 1 3471 0 3717 1 3726 1 3730 0 3835
COMMENT     1 3885 1 3911 1 3924 0 3961 1 3975 1 3978 1 4006 0 4033 0 4438 0
COMMENT     4464 0 4474 0 4513 0 4687 1 4734 0 4833 1 4942 1 5019 1 5063 0 5184
COMMENT     1 5230 0 5421 1 5512 1 5874 0 5883 1 6018 0 6128 1 6249 1 6268 1
COMMENT     6395 1 6423 1 0 "")
COMMENT     #7=(CRSite (CStringList) "AclI" "aacgtt" 3 0 3 4392 0 4976 0 5349 0
            0 "")
COMMENT     #8=(CRSite (CStringList) "AcuI" "ctgaag" 23 21 9 339 1 438 0 1320 0
            1818
COMMENT     0 2151 0 2181 0 2554 0 4912 0 5924 1 0 "")
COMMENT     #9=(CRSite (CStringList) "AfeI" "agcgct" 4 0 2 579 0 3199 0 0 "")
COMMENT     #10=(CRSite (CStringList) "AflII" "cttaag" 2 0 0 0 "")
COMMENT     #11=(CRSite (CStringList) "AflIII" "acrygt" 2 0 2 151 0 6466 0 0 "")
COMMENT     #12=(CRSite (CStringList) "AgeI" "accggt" 2 0 1 654 0 0 "")
COMMENT     #13=(CRSite (CStringList) "AhdI" "gacnnnnngtc" 7 0 5 71 0 1841 0
            3331 0
COMMENT     3805 0 5578 0 0 "")
COMMENT     #14=(CRSite (CStringList) "AleI" "cacnnnngtg" 6 0 3 154 0 2289 0
            3275 0
COMMENT     0 "")
COMMENT     #15=(CRSite (CStringList) "AloI" "gaacnnnnnntcc" 26 21 2 3693 0 4218
            1 0
COMMENT     "")
COMMENT     #16=(CRSite (CStringList) "AluI" "agct" 3 0 32 12 0 353 0 737 0 916
            0
COMMENT     1055 0 1259 0 1487 0 1508 0 1538 0 1544 0 1796 0 2030 0 2345 0 2414
COMMENT     0 2506 0 2515 0 2588 0 2864 0 3432 0 3549 0 3863 0 4092 0 4349 0
COMMENT     4527 0 4546 0 5225 0 5288 0 5388 0 5909 0 6166 0 6212 0 6302 0 0 "")
COMMENT     #17=(CRSite (CStringList) "AlwI" "ggatc" 10 11 13 637 1 650 0 1389 0
COMMENT     1617 0 3168 0 4939 0 4943 1 5260 0 5723 1 5724 0 5820 1 5822 0 5908
COMMENT     0 0 "")
COMMENT     #18=(CRSite (CStringList) "AlwNI" "cagnnnctg" 7 0 3 881 0 1538 0
            6057 0
COMMENT     0 "")
COMMENT     #19=(CRSite (CStringList) "ApaBI" "gcannnnntgc" 9 0 1 1290 0 0 "")
COMMENT     #20=(CRSite (CStringList) "ApaI" "gggccc" 6 0 4 177 0 834 0 972 0
            1064 0
COMMENT     0 "")
COMMENT     #21=(CRSite (CStringList) "ApaLI" "gtgcac" 2 0 5 1707 0 2807 0 4409
            0
COMMENT     4906 0 6152 0 0 "")
COMMENT     #22=(CRSite (CStringList) "ApoI" "raatty" 2 0 5 896 0 2574 0 2617 0
            4362
COMMENT     0 4373 0 0 "")
COMMENT     #23=(CRSite (CStringList) "AscI" "ggcgcgcc" 3 0 0 0 "")
COMMENT     #24=(CRSite (CStringList) "AseI" "attaat" 3 0 1 5403 0 0 "")
COMMENT     #25=(CRSite (CStringList) "AsiSI" "gcgatcgc" 6 0 0 0 "")
COMMENT     #26=(CRSite (CStringList) "AvaI" "cycgrg" 2 0 11 41 0 52 0 647 0 826
            0
COMMENT     1923 0 2115 0 3204 0 3509 0 3819 0 3830 0 4286 0 0 "")
COMMENT     #27=(CRSite (CStringList) "AvaII" "ggwcc" 2 0 9 204 0 443 0 506 0
            1640 0
COMMENT     2246 0 3086 0 3719 0 5214 0 5436 0 0 "")
COMMENT     #28=(CRSite (CStringList) "AvrII" "cctagg" 2 0 1 1146 0 0 "")
COMMENT     #29=(CRSite (CStringList) "BaeI" "acnnnngtayc" 24 19 0 0 "")
COMMENT     #30=(CRSite (CStringList) "BamHI" "ggatcc" 2 0 1 642 0 0 "")
COMMENT     #31=(CRSite (CStringList) "BanI" "ggyrcc" 2 0 16 227 0 563 0 651 0
            657 0
COMMENT     681 0 756 0 1161 0 1275 0 1779 0 1968 0 2007 0 2037 0 2232 0 3875 0
COMMENT     4138 0 5625 0 0 "")
COMMENT     #32=(CRSite (CStringList) "BanII" "grgcyc" 6 0 7 177 0 834 0 972 0
            1064
COMMENT     0 1722 0 2951 0 4108 0 0 "")
COMMENT     #33=(CRSite (CStringList) "BbeI" "ggcgcc" 6 0 7 567 0 760 0 1165 0
            1279
COMMENT     0 1972 0 2236 0 3879 0 0 "")
COMMENT     #34=(CRSite (CStringList) "Bbr7I" "gaagac" 14 18 3 2087 0 3121 1
            3403 0
COMMENT     0 "")
COMMENT     #35=(CRSite (CStringList) "BbsI" "gaagac" 9 13 3 2082 0 3126 1 3398
            0 0
COMMENT     "")
COMMENT     #36=(CRSite (CStringList) "BbvCI" "cctcagc" 3 6 4 410 0 1056 1 1152
            1
COMMENT     3501 0 0 "")
COMMENT     #37=(CRSite (CStringList) "BbvI" "gcagc" 14 18 24 21 0 545 1 567 1
            612 0
COMMENT     1483 1 1517 0 1573 0 2437 0 2666 1 2922 1 2998 1 3094 1 3187 1 3850
COMMENT     1 3872 0 4009 0 4533 1 5144 1 5535 0 5838 1 6044 1 6047 1 6137 0
COMMENT     6469 1 0 "")
COMMENT     #38=(CRSite (CStringList) "BccI" "ccatc" 10 11 15 133 0 558 0 759 0
            1095
COMMENT     0 1107 0 1365 0 2141 1 2373 0 2378 1 3741 1 4164 1 4196 0 5121 1
COMMENT     5408 1 5532 1 0 "")
COMMENT     #39=(CRSite (CStringList) "BceAI" "acggc" 18 20 14 731 0 1293 1 1460
            0
COMMENT     1745 0 1877 0 1956 1 1979 0 2021 0 2072 0 2138 0 2183 0 2920 0 4152
COMMENT     0 5966 1 0 "")
COMMENT     #40=(CRSite (CStringList) "BcefI" "acggc" 18 19 14 731 0 1294 1 1460
            0
COMMENT     1745 0 1877 0 1957 1 1979 0 2021 0 2072 0 2138 0 2183 0 2920 0 4152
COMMENT     0 5967 1 0 "")
COMMENT     #41=(CRSite (CStringList) "BcgI" "cgannnnnntgc" 25 23 3 355 0 3512 0
COMMENT     5040 1 0 "")
COMMENT     #42=(CRSite (CStringList) "BciVI" "gtatcc" 13 12 5 722 1 1262 1 2667
            1
COMMENT     4741 0 6268 0 0 "")
COMMENT     #43=(CRSite (CStringList) "BclI" "tgatca" 2 0 1 1681 0 0 "")
COMMENT     #44=(CRSite (CStringList) "BfaI" "ctag" 2 0 11 131 0 161 0 835 0
            1147 0
COMMENT     1366 0 3328 0 3742 0 4026 0 5385 0 5720 0 5973 0 0 "")
COMMENT     #45=(CRSite (CStringList) "BfrBI" "atgcat" 4 0 1 3534 0 0 "")
COMMENT     #46=(CRSite (CStringList) "BglI" "gccnnnnnggc" 8 0 6 43 0 666 0 1260
            0
COMMENT     1369 0 3835 0 5460 0 0 "")
COMMENT     #47=(CRSite (CStringList) "BglII" "agatct" 2 0 1 3210 0 0 "")
COMMENT     #48=(CRSite (CStringList) "BlpI" "gctnagc" 3 0 3 912 0 1557 0 3545 0
            0
COMMENT     "")
COMMENT     #49=(CRSite (CStringList) "Bme1580I" "gkgcmc" 6 0 14 177 0 540 0 708
            0
COMMENT     834 0 972 0 1064 0 1711 0 1782 0 2811 0 2964 0 3282 0 4413 0 4910 0
COMMENT     6156 0 0 "") #50=(CRSite (CStringList) "BmgBI" "cacgtc" 4 4 0 0 "")
COMMENT     #51=(CRSite (CStringList) "BmrI" "actggg" 12 11 3 954 0 3236 1 5538
            0 0
COMMENT     "") #52=(CRSite (CStringList) "BmtI" "gctagc" 6 0 0 0 "")
COMMENT     #53=(CRSite (CStringList) "BplI" "gagnnnnnctc" 25 0 2 2419 0 3219 0
            0 "")
COMMENT     #54=(CRSite (CStringList) "BpmI" "ctggag" 23 21 9 1521 0 1560 0 1850
            1
COMMENT     2019 0 2389 1 2436 0 3258 1 3454 0 5509 0 0 "")
COMMENT     #55=(CRSite (CStringList) "Bpu10I" "cctnagc" 3 6 4 410 0 1056 1 1152
            1
COMMENT     3501 0 0 "")
COMMENT     #56=(CRSite (CStringList) "BpuEI" "cttgag" 23 21 4 4974 0 5842 0
            6083 1
COMMENT     6381 0 0 "")
COMMENT     #57=(CRSite (CStringList) "BsaAI" "yacgtr" 4 0 4 701 0 1295 0 3714 0
COMMENT     4179 0 0 "")
COMMENT     #58=(CRSite (CStringList) "BsaBI" "gatnnnnatc" 6 0 2 1224 0 1650 0 0
            "")
COMMENT     #59=(CRSite (CStringList) "BsaHI" "grcgyc" 3 0 14 57 0 431 0 564 0
            757 0
COMMENT     1162 0 1276 0 1969 0 2233 0 2470 0 3048 0 3816 0 3876 0 4656 0 5038
COMMENT     0 0 "")
COMMENT     #60=(CRSite (CStringList) "BsaI" "ggtctc" 8 12 2 3607 0 5512 0 0 "")
COMMENT     #61=(CRSite (CStringList) "BsaJI" "ccnngg" 2 0 37 41 0 52 0 362 0
            472 0
COMMENT     646 0 647 0 664 0 745 0 803 0 1146 0 1264 0 1345 0 1453 0 1636 0
COMMENT     1807 0 1831 0 1867 0 1924 0 1984 0 1996 0 2033 0 2116 0 2287 0 2311
COMMENT     0 2377 0 2440 0 2521 0 2902 0 2974 0 3006 0 3098 0 3258 0 3477 0
COMMENT     3635 0 3819 0 3830 0 6306 0 0 "")
COMMENT     #62=(CRSite (CStringList) "BsaWI" "wccggw" 2 0 4 654 0 5282 0 6113 0
COMMENT     6260 0 0 "")
COMMENT     #63=(CRSite (CStringList) "BsaXI" "acnnnnnctcc" 22 19 5 597 1 2280 0
COMMENT     2322 0 3691 0 4218 1 0 "")
COMMENT     #64=(CRSite (CStringList) "BscAI" "gcatc" 10 12 15 300 0 318 1 1233
            0
COMMENT     2218 1 3193 0 3231 0 3320 0 3875 1 3911 0 4427 1 4517 0 4880 1 5125
COMMENT     0 5320 1 6372 1 0 "")
COMMENT     #65=(CRSite (CStringList) "BseMII" "ctcag" 16 14 22 23 1 98 0 424 0
            588
COMMENT     0 599 0 614 1 903 1 1047 1 1143 1 1548 1 1863 0 3162 0 3515 0 3559
COMMENT     0 3632 0 3779 1 3854 0 4430 0 5091 0 5608 1 5774 1 6183 1 0 "")
COMMENT     #66=(CRSite (CStringList) "BseRI" "gaggag" 17 15 6 621 0 885 0 1497
            0
COMMENT     2424 0 2723 1 2784 0 0 "")
COMMENT     #67=(CRSite (CStringList) "BseYI" "cccagc" 2 6 8 499 0 1255 0 1508 1
COMMENT     2086 1 2359 0 2433 0 3652 1 6162 0 0 "")
COMMENT     #68=(CRSite (CStringList) "BsgI" "gtgcag" 23 21 3 1275 1 2241 0 3459
            0 0
COMMENT     "")
COMMENT     #69=(CRSite (CStringList) "BsiEI" "cgrycg" 5 0 7 147 0 243 0 1597 0
            3730
COMMENT     0 5060 0 5209 0 6132 0 0 "")
COMMENT     #70=(CRSite (CStringList) "BsiHKAI" "gwgcwc" 6 0 7 1285 0 1711 0
            2811 0
COMMENT     4413 0 4910 0 4995 0 6156 0 0 "")
COMMENT     #71=(CRSite (CStringList) "BsiWI" "cgtacg" 2 0 0 0 "")
COMMENT     #72=(CRSite (CStringList) "BslI" "ccnnnnnnngg" 8 0 41 59 0 131 0 213
            0
COMMENT     386 0 389 0 464 0 654 0 1031 0 1171 0 1330 0 1351 0 1352 0 1459 0
COMMENT     1538 0 1606 0 1775 0 1776 0 1831 0 2055 0 2104 0 2121 0 2255 0 2276
COMMENT     0 2788 0 2839 0 2938 0 3007 0 3099 0 3110 0 3259 0 3477 0 3747 0
COMMENT     3819 0 3960 0 4286 0 4287 0 4540 0 5988 0 6267 0 6433 0 6451 0 0 "")
COMMENT     #73=(CRSite (CStringList) "BsmAI" "gtctc" 7 11 8 1577 1 2764 0 3565
            1
COMMENT     3607 0 4541 0 4583 1 4736 1 5512 0 0 "")
COMMENT     #74=(CRSite (CStringList) "BsmBI" "cgtctc" 8 12 3 3565 1 4541 0 4583
            1 0
COMMENT     "")
COMMENT     #75=(CRSite (CStringList) "BsmFI" "gggac" 16 20 8 429 1 1525 0 1829
            1
COMMENT     1848 0 2342 1 2888 0 3048 1 3059 0 0 "")
COMMENT     #76=(CRSite (CStringList) "BsmI" "gaatgc" 8 6 0 0 "")
COMMENT     #77=(CRSite (CStringList) "Bsp1286I" "gdgchc" 6 0 19 177 0 540 0 708
            0
COMMENT     834 0 972 0 1064 0 1285 0 1711 0 1722 0 1782 0 2811 0 2951 0 2964 0
COMMENT     3282 0 4108 0 4413 0 4910 0 4995 0 6156 0 0 "")
COMMENT     #78=(CRSite (CStringList) "Bsp24I" "gacnnnnnntgg" 25 20 6 1409 0
            1828 0
COMMENT     2843 1 4678 0 5772 1 5950 1 0 "")
COMMENT     #79=(CRSite (CStringList) "BspCNI" "ctcag" 15 13 22 24 1 97 0 423 0
            587
COMMENT     0 598 0 615 1 904 1 1048 1 1144 1 1549 1 1862 0 3161 0 3514 0 3558
COMMENT     0 3631 0 3780 1 3853 0 4429 0 5090 0 5609 1 5775 1 6184 1 0 "")
COMMENT     #80=(CRSite (CStringList) "BspEI" "tccgga" 2 0 0 0 "")
COMMENT     #81=(CRSite (CStringList) "BspHI" "tcatga" 2 0 3 4633 0 4738 0 5746
            0 0
COMMENT     "") #82=(CRSite (CStringList) "BspMI" "acctgc" 11 15 1 1029 0 0 "")
COMMENT     #83=(CRSite (CStringList) "BsrBI" "ccgctc" 4 4 4 2105 1 3726 1 4035
            0
COMMENT     4736 0 0 "")
COMMENT     #84=(CRSite (CStringList) "BsrDI" "gcaatg" 9 7 4 1571 0 2845 1 5344
            0
COMMENT     5518 1 0 "")
COMMENT     #85=(CRSite (CStringList) "BsrFI" "rccggy" 2 0 10 440 0 494 0 566 0
            654
COMMENT     0 858 0 1246 0 2328 0 3110 0 4074 0 5493 0 0 "")
COMMENT     #86=(CRSite (CStringList) "BsrGI" "tgtaca" 2 0 1 2347 0 0 "")
COMMENT     #87=(CRSite (CStringList) "BsrI" "actgg" 7 5 17 261 0 768 0 949 0
            1398 0
COMMENT     2639 0 2840 0 3242 1 3275 1 4268 0 4933 0 5103 1 5372 0 5415 0 5533
COMMENT     0 5939 0 6051 1 6064 1 0 "")
COMMENT     #88=(CRSite (CStringList) "BssHII" "gcgcgc" 2 0 7 15 0 100 0 393 0
            395 0
COMMENT     423 0 3771 0 3856 0 0 "")
COMMENT     #89=(CRSite (CStringList) "BssSI" "cacgag" 2 6 4 1734 0 4602 1 4909
            0
COMMENT     6293 0 0 "")
COMMENT     #90=(CRSite (CStringList) "BstAPI" "gcannnnntgc" 8 0 1 1289 0 0 "")
COMMENT     #91=(CRSite (CStringList) "BstBI" "ttcgaa" 3 0 0 0 "")
COMMENT     #92=(CRSite (CStringList) "BstEII" "ggtnacc" 2 0 2 1802 0 3706 0 0
            "")
COMMENT     #93=(CRSite (CStringList) "BstF5I" "ggatg" 8 6 14 216 0 292 1 330 0
            1099
COMMENT     1 1529 0 1630 1 1837 1 1894 1 2365 1 3223 1 4509 1 5132 0 5419 0
COMMENT     5600 0 0 "")
COMMENT     #94=(CRSite (CStringList) "BstKTI" "gatc" 4 0 25 645 0 931 0 1043 0
            1384
COMMENT     0 1612 0 1648 0 1684 0 1747 0 2017 0 3163 0 3213 0 3627 0 4898 0
COMMENT     4934 0 4951 0 5209 0 5255 0 5273 0 5614 0 5719 0 5731 0 5809 0 5817
COMMENT     0 5828 0 5903 0 0 "")
COMMENT     #95=(CRSite (CStringList) "BstNI" "ccwgg" 3 0 27 208 0 387 0 679 0
            804 0
COMMENT     818 0 882 0 1172 0 1266 0 1347 0 1455 0 1638 0 1832 0 1868 0 1986 0
COMMENT     1998 0 2181 0 2750 0 3032 0 3254 0 3260 0 3478 0 3527 0 3541 0 3595
COMMENT     0 6307 0 6320 0 6441 0 0 "")
COMMENT     #96=(CRSite (CStringList) "BstUI" "cgcg" 3 0 33 17 0 102 0 153 0 338
            0
COMMENT     364 0 395 0 397 0 425 0 480 0 486 0 518 0 525 0 546 0 1072 0 1945 0
COMMENT     2035 0 3043 0 3100 0 3131 0 3773 0 3858 0 3951 0 3975 0 3995 0 4371
COMMENT     0 4482 0 4585 0 4587 0 4687 0 5019 0 5512 0 5842 0 6423 0 0 "")
COMMENT     #97=(CRSite (CStringList) "BstXI" "ccannnnnntgg" 9 0 3 2384 0 2441 0
COMMENT     3652 0 0 "")
COMMENT     #98=(CRSite (CStringList) "BstYI" "rgatcy" 2 0 9 642 0 3160 0 3210 0
COMMENT     4931 0 4948 0 5716 0 5728 0 5814 0 5825 0 0 "")
COMMENT     #99=(CRSite (CStringList) "BstZ17I" "gtatac" 4 0 0 0 "")
COMMENT     #100=(CRSite (CStringList) "Bsu36I" "cctnagg" 3 0 0 0 "")
COMMENT     #101=(CRSite (CStringList) "BtgI" "ccrygg" 2 0 10 362 0 664 0 745 0
            2033
COMMENT     0 2287 0 2440 0 2521 0 2902 0 2974 0 3098 0 0 "")
COMMENT     #102=(CRSite (CStringList) "BthCI" "gcngc" 5 0 55 12 0 15 0 40 0 146
            0
COMMENT     149 0 331 0 393 0 408 0 491 0 494 0 561 0 564 0 583 0 603 0 1499 0
COMMENT     1508 0 1564 0 1596 0 1599 0 1768 0 1969 0 2038 0 2320 0 2335 0
COMMENT     2428 0 2682 0 2922 0 2938 0 3014 0 3103 0 3110 0 3122 0 3177 0
COMMENT     3203 0 3729 0 3732 0 3838 0 3863 0 3866 0 3964 0 3978 0 4000 0
COMMENT     4440 0 4549 0 4836 0 5065 0 5160 0 5187 0 5526 0 5854 0 6060 0
COMMENT     6063 0 6128 0 6271 0 6426 0 0 "")
COMMENT     #103=(CRSite (CStringList) "BtsI" "gcagtg" 9 7 8 344 1 1409 1 1684 0
COMMENT     3447 0 3459 1 3672 1 5159 0 5179 1 0 "")
COMMENT     #104=(CRSite (CStringList) "Cac8I" "gcnngc" 4 0 52 7 0 17 0 21 0 25
            0 94
COMMENT     0 98 0 102 0 151 0 340 0 351 0 395 0 397 0 425 0 496 0 568 0 860 0
COMMENT     1116 0 1120 0 1248 0 1252 0 1261 0 1290 0 1572 0 1578 0 2127 0
COMMENT     2172 0 2400 0 2430 0 2455 0 2459 0 2924 0 2933 0 3016 0 3105 0
COMMENT     3112 0 3409 0 3532 0 3773 0 3777 0 3781 0 3850 0 3854 0 3858 0
COMMENT     3868 0 4019 0 4033 0 4076 0 4452 0 5465 0 5856 0 6416 0 6453 0 0
COMMENT     "")
COMMENT     #105=(CRSite (CStringList) "CdiI" "catcg" 5 5 12 755 0 962 1 983 0
            1229
COMMENT     0 1427 0 2477 0 2918 0 2998 0 3189 0 4192 0 4925 0 5326 1 0 "")
COMMENT     #106=(CRSite (CStringList) "ChaI" "gatc" 5 0 25 646 0 932 0 1044 0
            1385
COMMENT     0 1613 0 1649 0 1685 0 1748 0 2018 0 3164 0 3214 0 3628 0 4899 0
COMMENT     4935 0 4952 0 5210 0 5256 0 5274 0 5615 0 5720 0 5732 0 5810 0
COMMENT     5818 0 5829 0 5904 0 0 "")
COMMENT     #107=(CRSite (CStringList) "CjeI" "ccannnnnngt" 27 21 17 1051 0 1377
            1
COMMENT     1434 0 1457 0 1796 1 2654 1 2785 1 2819 1 2876 0 3620 1 4147 1
COMMENT     4646 1 5805 0 5869 1 5905 0 5983 0 6424 1 0 "")
COMMENT     #108=(CRSite (CStringList) "CjePI" "ccannnnnnntc" 27 21 20 98 1 177
            1
COMMENT     205 1 1377 1 1550 1 1796 1 2010 0 2066 0 2760 1 2876 0 3053 0 3267
COMMENT     0 3416 1 3783 0 4646 1 5213 0 5685 0 5805 0 5918 1 5983 0 0 "")
COMMENT     #109=(CRSite (CStringList) "ClaI" "atcgat" 3 0 2 2593 0 3188 0 0 "")
COMMENT     #110=(CRSite (CStringList) "Csp6I" "gtac" 2 0 10 652 0 1037 0 1628 0
COMMENT     1859 0 2111 0 2300 0 2348 0 3947 0 4420 0 5096 0 0 "")
COMMENT     #111=(CRSite (CStringList) "CviAII" "catg" 2 0 24 665 0 908 0 1013 0
COMMENT     1325 0 1694 0 1712 0 1724 0 1856 0 2336 0 2429 0 2480 0 2489 0
COMMENT     2700 0 3531 0 3535 0 4550 0 4634 0 4739 0 5132 0 5168 0 5246 0
COMMENT     5256 0 5747 0 6467 0 0 "")
COMMENT     #112=(CRSite (CStringList) "CviJI" "rgcy" 3 0 142 12 0 37 0 51 0 82
            0
COMMENT     118 0 146 0 175 0 353 0 468 0 498 0 503 0 718 0 737 0 750 0 808 0
COMMENT     832 0 862 0 885 0 916 0 936 0 949 0 970 0 985 0 1055 0 1062 0 1122
COMMENT     0 1151 0 1180 0 1186 0 1233 0 1246 0 1250 0 1254 0 1259 0 1263 0
COMMENT     1288 0 1356 0 1372 0 1378 0 1407 0 1431 0 1447 0 1458 0 1487 0
COMMENT     1496 0 1508 0 1538 0 1544 0 1556 0 1596 0 1720 0 1732 0 1765 0
COMMENT     1796 0 1816 0 1864 0 1872 0 1930 0 2030 0 2059 0 2086 0 2151 0
COMMENT     2208 0 2216 0 2317 0 2345 0 2363 0 2388 0 2402 0 2414 0 2437 0
COMMENT     2445 0 2506 0 2515 0 2538 0 2588 0 2721 0 2780 0 2864 0 2949 0
COMMENT     2954 0 3011 0 3072 0 3103 0 3114 0 3122 0 3174 0 3257 0 3288 0
COMMENT     3407 0 3432 0 3457 0 3505 0 3544 0 3549 0 3593 0 3598 0 3640 0
COMMENT     3729 0 3757 0 3793 0 3824 0 3838 0 3863 0 4078 0 4092 0 4106 0
COMMENT     4187 0 4291 0 4329 0 4349 0 4450 0 4454 0 4494 0 4527 0 4546 0
COMMENT     4600 0 5187 0 5225 0 5288 0 5298 0 5388 0 5454 0 5463 0 5467 0
COMMENT     5493 0 5534 0 5546 0 5909 0 5938 0 5981 0 5992 0 6057 0 6136 0
COMMENT     6161 0 6166 0 6212 0 6302 0 6400 0 6426 0 6444 0 6455 0 0 "")
COMMENT     #113=(CRSite (CStringList) "DdeI" "ctnag" 2 0 23 32 0 84 0 410 0 574
            0
COMMENT     585 0 623 0 912 0 1056 0 1152 0 1557 0 1849 0 3148 0 3501 0 3545 0
COMMENT     3618 0 3788 0 3840 0 4416 0 4651 0 5077 0 5617 0 5783 0 6192 0 0
COMMENT     "")
COMMENT     #114=(CRSite (CStringList) "DpnI" "gatc" 3 0 25 644 0 930 0 1042 0
            1383
COMMENT     0 1611 0 1647 0 1683 0 1746 0 2016 0 3162 0 3212 0 3626 0 4897 0
COMMENT     4933 0 4950 0 5208 0 5254 0 5272 0 5613 0 5718 0 5730 0 5808 0
COMMENT     5816 0 5827 0 5902 0 0 "")
COMMENT     #115=(CRSite (CStringList) "DraI" "tttaaa" 4 0 3 5000 0 5692 0 5711
            0 0
COMMENT     "")
COMMENT     #116=(CRSite (CStringList) "DraIII" "cacnnngtg" 7 0 2 1415 0 4182 0
            0 "")
COMMENT     #117=(CRSite (CStringList) "DrdI" "gacnnnnnngtc" 8 0 3 4226 0 4495 0
COMMENT     6364 0 0 "")
COMMENT     #118=(CRSite (CStringList) "EaeI" "yggccr" 2 0 14 116 0 144 0 466 0
            748
COMMENT     0 934 0 1120 0 1231 0 1429 0 1594 0 1730 0 3591 0 3727 0 3755 0
COMMENT     5185 0 0 "")
COMMENT     #119=(CRSite (CStringList) "EagI" "cggccg" 2 0 3 144 0 1594 0 3727 0
            0
COMMENT     "")
COMMENT     #120=(CRSite (CStringList) "EarI" "ctcttc" 8 11 2 3130 0 4779 1 0
            "")
COMMENT     #121=(CRSite (CStringList) "EciI" "ggcgga" 18 16 6 2199 0 2922 0
            3460 1
COMMENT     5436 0 6264 0 6410 0 0 "")
COMMENT     #122=(CRSite (CStringList) "Eco57MI" "ctgrag" 23 21 18 339 1 438 0
            1320
COMMENT     0 1521 0 1560 0 1818 0 1850 1 2019 0 2151 0 2181 0 2389 1 2436 0
COMMENT     2554 0 3258 1 3454 0 4912 0 5509 0 5924 1 0 "")
COMMENT     #123=(CRSite (CStringList) "EcoHI" "ccsgg" 1 0 21 40 0 41 0 51 0 52
            0 77
COMMENT     0 463 0 646 0 647 0 1458 0 2228 0 2871 0 3793 0 3818 0 3819 0 3829
COMMENT     0 3830 0 4504 0 4539 0 5040 0 5391 0 6087 0 0 "")
COMMENT     #124=(CRSite (CStringList) "EcoICRI" "gagctc" 4 0 0 0 "")
COMMENT     #125=(CRSite (CStringList) "EcoNI" "cctnnnnnagg" 6 0 0 0 "")
COMMENT     #126=(CRSite (CStringList) "EcoO109I" "rggnccy" 3 0 10 173 0 174 0
            830 0
COMMENT     831 0 969 0 1060 0 1061 0 1870 0 3405 0 4598 0 0 "")
COMMENT     #127=(CRSite (CStringList) "EcoRI" "gaattc" 2 0 1 2574 0 0 "")
COMMENT     #128=(CRSite (CStringList) "EcoRV" "gatatc" 4 0 1 2582 0 0 "")
COMMENT     #129=(CRSite (CStringList) "EsaBC3I" "tcga" 3 0 14 636 0 1385 0 1649
            0
COMMENT     1742 0 1748 0 1958 0 2477 0 2579 0 2594 0 3189 0 3206 0 4145 0
COMMENT     4925 0 6369 0 0 "")
COMMENT     #130=(CRSite (CStringList) "FalI" "aagnnnnnctt" 25 0 1 1934 0 0 "")
COMMENT     #131=(CRSite (CStringList) "FatI" "catg" 1 0 24 664 0 907 0 1012 0
            1324
COMMENT     0 1693 0 1711 0 1723 0 1855 0 2335 0 2428 0 2479 0 2488 0 2699 0
COMMENT     3530 0 3534 0 4549 0 4633 0 4738 0 5131 0 5167 0 5245 0 5255 0
COMMENT     5746 0 6466 0 0 "")
COMMENT     #132=(CRSite (CStringList) "FauI" "cccgc" 10 12 16 210 1 390 0 456 0
COMMENT     1895 0 2163 1 2398 0 2462 0 2940 0 3036 1 3105 0 3190 0 3404 1
COMMENT     3971 1 4040 0 4471 0 4481 0 0 "")
COMMENT     #133=(CRSite (CStringList) "FmuI" "ggncc" 5 0 42 176 0 177 0 207 0
            446 0
COMMENT     500 0 509 0 833 0 834 0 887 0 950 0 971 0 972 0 1063 0 1064 0 1256
COMMENT     0 1265 0 1357 0 1409 0 1460 0 1643 0 1766 0 1818 0 1873 0 2061 0
COMMENT     2153 0 2249 0 2318 0 2390 0 2447 0 2782 0 3074 0 3089 0 3175 0
COMMENT     3259 0 3408 0 3722 0 4188 0 4601 0 5217 0 5439 0 5456 0 5535 0 0
COMMENT     "")
COMMENT     #134=(CRSite (CStringList) "Fnu4HI" "gcngc" 3 0 55 10 0 13 0 38 0
            144 0
COMMENT     147 0 329 0 391 0 406 0 489 0 492 0 559 0 562 0 581 0 601 0 1497 0
COMMENT     1506 0 1562 0 1594 0 1597 0 1766 0 1967 0 2036 0 2318 0 2333 0
COMMENT     2426 0 2680 0 2920 0 2936 0 3012 0 3101 0 3108 0 3120 0 3175 0
COMMENT     3201 0 3727 0 3730 0 3836 0 3861 0 3864 0 3962 0 3976 0 3998 0
COMMENT     4438 0 4547 0 4834 0 5063 0 5158 0 5185 0 5524 0 5852 0 6058 0
COMMENT     6061 0 6126 0 6269 0 6424 0 0 "")
COMMENT     #135=(CRSite (CStringList) "FokI" "ggatg" 15 19 14 223 0 279 1 337 0
COMMENT     1086 1 1536 0 1617 1 1824 1 1881 1 2352 1 3210 1 4496 1 5139 0
COMMENT     5426 0 5607 0 0 "")
COMMENT     #136=(CRSite (CStringList) "FseI" "ggccggcc" 7 0 0 0 "")
COMMENT     #137=(CRSite (CStringList) "FspAI" "rtgcgcay" 5 0 1 343 0 0 "")
COMMENT     #138=(CRSite (CStringList) "FspI" "tgcgca" 4 0 3 291 0 343 0 5355 0
            0 "")
COMMENT     #139=(CRSite (CStringList) "GdiII" "cggccr" 2 6 11 144 1 144 0 466 0
            934
COMMENT     1 1120 1 1594 1 1594 0 1730 0 3727 0 3727 1 5185 0 0 "")
COMMENT     #140=(CRSite (CStringList) "HaeI" "wggccw" 4 0 11 118 0 750 0 1233 0
COMMENT     1431 0 2208 0 3593 0 3640 0 3757 0 5992 0 6444 0 6455 0 0 "")
COMMENT     #141=(CRSite (CStringList) "HaeII" "rgcgcy" 6 0 15 567 0 581 0 760 0
COMMENT     1087 0 1165 0 1279 0 1577 0 1972 0 2177 0 2236 0 3201 0 3879 0
COMMENT     4024 0 4032 0 6226 0 0 "")
COMMENT     #142=(CRSite (CStringList) "HaeIII" "ggcc" 3 0 56 37 0 82 0 118 0
            146 0
COMMENT     175 0 468 0 498 0 750 0 832 0 885 0 936 0 949 0 970 0 1062 0 1122
COMMENT     0 1233 0 1254 0 1263 0 1356 0 1407 0 1431 0 1458 0 1596 0 1732 0
COMMENT     1765 0 1816 0 1872 0 2059 0 2151 0 2208 0 2317 0 2388 0 2445 0
COMMENT     2780 0 3072 0 3103 0 3122 0 3174 0 3257 0 3407 0 3593 0 3640 0
COMMENT     3729 0 3757 0 3793 0 3838 0 4187 0 4329 0 4600 0 5187 0 5454 0
COMMENT     5534 0 5992 0 6426 0 6444 0 6455 0 0 "")
COMMENT     #143=(CRSite (CStringList) "HaeIV" "gaynnnnnrtc" 26 0 5 90 0 1860 0
            3350
COMMENT     0 3824 0 5597 0 0 "")
COMMENT     #144=(CRSite (CStringList) "HgaI" "gacgc" 11 16 11 46 1 469 1 2083 1
COMMENT     2459 1 2832 0 3120 1 3824 0 4488 0 5046 0 5776 1 6354 1 0 "")
COMMENT     #145=(CRSite (CStringList) "HhaI" "gcgc" 4 0 53 17 0 19 0 102 0 104
            0
COMMENT     292 0 338 0 344 0 395 0 397 0 399 0 425 0 427 0 488 0 525 0 546 0
COMMENT     558 0 566 0 580 0 631 0 759 0 1086 0 1164 0 1278 0 1576 0 1945 0
COMMENT     1971 0 2158 0 2176 0 2235 0 3043 0 3200 0 3773 0 3775 0 3858 0
COMMENT     3860 0 3878 0 3953 0 3966 0 3975 0 3997 0 4023 0 4031 0 4484 0
COMMENT     4587 0 4687 0 5019 0 5356 0 5449 0 5842 0 5951 0 6125 0 6225 0
COMMENT     6292 0 0 "")
COMMENT     #146=(CRSite (CStringList) "Hin4I" "gaynnnnnvtc" 25 20 13 57 1 89 0
            1827
COMMENT     1 1859 0 2282 0 2965 0 3317 1 3349 0 3791 1 3823 0 5490 1 5564 1
COMMENT     5596 0 0 "")
COMMENT     #147=(CRSite (CStringList) "HincII" "gtyrac" 4 0 0 0 "")
COMMENT     #148=(CRSite (CStringList) "HindIII" "aagctt" 2 0 1 2586 0 0 "")
COMMENT     #149=(CRSite (CStringList) "HinfI" "gantc" 2 0 13 572 0 609 0 813 0
            1334
COMMENT     0 2545 0 3035 0 3155 0 3490 0 3522 0 4227 0 4249 0 5579 0 6096 0 0
COMMENT     "")
COMMENT     #150=(CRSite (CStringList) "HinP1I" "gcgc" 2 0 53 15 0 17 0 100 0
            102 0
COMMENT     290 0 336 0 342 0 393 0 395 0 397 0 423 0 425 0 486 0 523 0 544 0
COMMENT     556 0 564 0 578 0 629 0 757 0 1084 0 1162 0 1276 0 1574 0 1943 0
COMMENT     1969 0 2156 0 2174 0 2233 0 3041 0 3198 0 3771 0 3773 0 3856 0
COMMENT     3858 0 3876 0 3951 0 3964 0 3973 0 3995 0 4021 0 4029 0 4482 0
COMMENT     4585 0 4685 0 5017 0 5354 0 5447 0 5840 0 5949 0 6123 0 6223 0
COMMENT     6290 0 0 "")
COMMENT     #151=(CRSite (CStringList) "HpaI" "gttaac" 4 0 0 0 "")
COMMENT     #152=(CRSite (CStringList) "HpaII" "ccgg" 2 0 32 42 0 53 0 79 0 441
            0
COMMENT     465 0 495 0 504 0 567 0 648 0 655 0 859 0 1247 0 1460 0 2230 0
COMMENT     2329 0 2872 0 3111 0 3794 0 3820 0 3831 0 4075 0 4506 0 4540 0
COMMENT     5041 0 5283 0 5393 0 5460 0 5494 0 5898 0 6088 0 6114 0 6261 0 0
COMMENT     "")
COMMENT     #153=(CRSite (CStringList) "HphI" "ggtga" 14 13 17 782 1 1604 1 1673
            0
COMMENT     1814 0 1868 1 2036 0 2255 1 3574 1 3634 0 4179 0 4558 1 4567 1
COMMENT     4851 1 4886 0 5092 1 5508 0 5735 0 0 "")
COMMENT     #154=(CRSite (CStringList) "Hpy188I" "tcnga" 4 0 18 304 0 1467 0
            2312 0
COMMENT     3151 0 3160 0 3325 0 3696 0 4122 0 4433 0 4558 0 5080 0 5200 0
COMMENT     5211 0 5657 0 5792 0 5926 0 6279 0 6357 0 0 "")
COMMENT     #155=(CRSite (CStringList) "Hpy188III" "tcnnga" 3 0 24 161 0 636 0
            726 0
COMMENT     867 0 1103 0 1217 0 1532 0 1742 0 2052 0 2192 0 2406 0 2607 0 3206
COMMENT     0 3509 0 4604 0 4634 0 4739 0 5488 0 5747 0 5821 0 5904 0 6002 0
COMMENT     6100 0 6234 0 0 "")
COMMENT     #156=(CRSite (CStringList) "Hpy8I" "gtnnac" 4 0 15 1037 0 1315 0
            1709 0
COMMENT     2098 0 2246 0 2809 0 3669 0 4176 0 4231 0 4248 0 4396 0 4411 0
COMMENT     4908 0 5666 0 6154 0 0 "")
COMMENT     #157=(CRSite (CStringList) "Hpy99I" "cgwcg" 6 0 7 62 0 1389 0 1521 0
COMMENT     3818 0 5313 0 5576 0 6370 0 0 "")
COMMENT     #158=(CRSite (CStringList) "HpyAV" "ccttc" 12 11 27 384 0 413 1 470
            0
COMMENT     633 1 983 0 1328 0 1793 1 1835 0 1883 0 1928 0 2126 1 2156 1 3062
COMMENT     0 3076 0 3099 0 3103 0 3150 0 3346 0 3691 0 3701 0 4063 0 4854 0
COMMENT     5213 1 5466 0 5921 1 5979 0 6231 1 0 "")
COMMENT     #159=(CRSite (CStringList) "HpyCH4I" "catg" 4 0 24 667 0 910 0 1015
            0
COMMENT     1327 0 1696 0 1714 0 1726 0 1858 0 2338 0 2431 0 2482 0 2491 0
COMMENT     2702 0 3533 0 3537 0 4552 0 4636 0 4741 0 5134 0 5170 0 5248 0
COMMENT     5258 0 5749 0 6469 0 0 "")
COMMENT     #160=(CRSite (CStringList) "HpyCH4III" "acngt" 4 0 13 370 0 1588 0
            1979
COMMENT     0 2288 0 2299 0 2813 0 4205 0 4535 0 4570 0 5138 0 5653 0 5966 0
COMMENT     6436 0 0 "")
COMMENT     #161=(CRSite (CStringList) "HpyCH4IV" "acgt" 2 0 19 431 0 700 0 1294
            0
COMMENT     1657 0 2242 0 2795 0 3048 0 3061 0 3713 0 3930 0 4068 0 4178 0
COMMENT     4221 0 4233 0 4392 0 4656 0 4976 0 5349 0 5765 0 0 "")
COMMENT     #162=(CRSite (CStringList) "HpyCH4V" "tgca" 3 0 22 5 0 168 0 190 0
            1292
COMMENT     0 1709 0 2069 0 2222 0 2809 0 3312 0 3440 0 3464 0 3534 0 3870 0
COMMENT     4411 0 4549 0 4908 0 5152 0 5240 0 5433 0 5523 0 5858 0 6154 0 0
COMMENT     "")
COMMENT     #163=(CRSite (CStringList) "HpyF10VI" "gcnnnnnnngc" 9 0 50 44 0 351
            0
COMMENT     371 0 397 0 406 0 412 0 421 0 501 0 568 0 667 0 757 0 923 0 968 0
COMMENT     1053 0 1257 0 1261 0 1290 0 1370 0 1494 0 1503 0 1506 0 1568 0
COMMENT     1766 0 2315 0 2352 0 2361 0 2400 0 2435 0 2468 0 2495 0 2504 0
COMMENT     2513 0 2807 0 2929 0 2933 0 3025 0 3117 0 3129 0 3471 0 3724 0
COMMENT     3836 0 3883 0 3971 0 3973 0 4015 0 4042 0 4072 0 5461 0 5849 0
COMMENT     6421 0 0 "")
COMMENT     #164=(CRSite (CStringList) "KasI" "ggcgcc" 2 0 7 563 0 756 0 1161 0
            1275
COMMENT     0 1968 0 2232 0 3875 0 0 "")
COMMENT     #165=(CRSite (CStringList) "KpnI" "ggtacc" 6 0 1 655 0 0 "")
COMMENT     #166=(CRSite (CStringList) "LpnI" "rgcgcy" 4 0 15 565 0 579 0 758 0
            1085
COMMENT     0 1163 0 1277 0 1575 0 1970 0 2175 0 2234 0 3199 0 3877 0 4022 0
COMMENT     4030 0 6224 0 0 "")
COMMENT     #167=(CRSite (CStringList) "MaeIII" "gtnac" 1 0 18 432 0 1440 0 1802
            0
COMMENT     1973 0 1979 0 3230 0 3706 0 3989 0 4001 0 4529 0 4917 0 5105 0
COMMENT     5258 0 5316 0 5647 0 5930 0 6046 0 6109 0 0 "")
COMMENT     #168=(CRSite (CStringList) "MboI" "gatc" 1 0 25 642 0 928 0 1040 0
            1381
COMMENT     0 1609 0 1645 0 1681 0 1744 0 2014 0 3160 0 3210 0 3624 0 4895 0
COMMENT     4931 0 4948 0 5206 0 5252 0 5270 0 5611 0 5716 0 5728 0 5806 0
COMMENT     5814 0 5825 0 5900 0 0 "")
COMMENT     #169=(CRSite (CStringList) "MboII" "gaaga" 14 13 13 1193 1 2084 0
            2087 0
COMMENT     2540 1 3117 1 3126 1 3403 0 4040 1 4796 0 4905 0 4983 0 5738 0
COMMENT     5809 1 0 "")
COMMENT     #170=(CRSite (CStringList) "MfeI" "caattg" 2 0 0 0 "")
COMMENT     #171=(CRSite (CStringList) "MluI" "acgcgt" 2 0 1 151 0 0 "")
COMMENT     #172=(CRSite (CStringList) "MlyI" "gagtc" 11 11 8 566 1 618 0 822 0
            3164
COMMENT     0 4236 0 4243 1 5588 0 6090 1 0 "")
COMMENT     #173=(CRSite (CStringList) "MmeI" "tccrac" 27 25 6 2236 1 3138 1
            3630 0
COMMENT     4204 1 6073 1 6257 1 0 "")
COMMENT     #174=(CRSite (CStringList) "MnlI" "cctc" 12 11 73 27 1 93 0 102 1
            164 1
COMMENT     207 1 300 1 306 1 326 1 419 0 513 1 594 0 599 1 857 0 863 1 1051 1
COMMENT     1130 1 1147 1 1362 1 1394 1 1475 1 1514 1 1546 1 1613 1 1667 1
COMMENT     1709 1 1742 1 1748 1 1754 1 1769 1 1858 0 1919 1 1952 1 1994 1
COMMENT     2003 0 2059 0 2111 1 2270 1 2276 0 2306 1 2379 0 2402 1 2413 0
COMMENT     2458 0 2459 1 2558 1 2614 0 2744 0 2762 1 2901 0 3084 0 3133 0
COMMENT     3157 0 3188 0 3247 0 3258 0 3351 1 3484 0 3510 0 3516 0 3651 0
COMMENT     3774 0 3783 1 3849 0 4152 0 4552 1 4611 0 5205 1 5411 1 5558 0
COMMENT     5639 0 6039 0 6289 1 6363 0 0 "")
COMMENT     #175=(CRSite (CStringList) "MscI" "tggcca" 4 0 6 118 0 750 0 1233 0
            1431
COMMENT     0 3593 0 3757 0 0 "")
COMMENT     #176=(CRSite (CStringList) "MseI" "ttaa" 2 0 21 2143 0 2644 0 2685 0
COMMENT     3305 0 3969 0 4240 0 4338 0 4355 0 4366 0 4378 0 4389 0 4446 0
COMMENT     4627 0 4999 0 5364 0 5403 0 5638 0 5691 0 5705 0 5710 0 5762 0 0
COMMENT     "")
COMMENT     #177=(CRSite (CStringList) "MslI" "caynnnnrtg" 6 0 11 154 0 1104 0
            1656
COMMENT     0 2145 0 2289 0 2478 0 3228 0 3275 0 4807 0 5166 0 5325 0 0 "")
COMMENT     #178=(CRSite (CStringList) "MspA1I" "cmgckg" 4 0 16 12 0 364 0 603 0
COMMENT     1055 0 1259 0 1508 0 2035 0 2515 0 2935 0 3084 0 3100 0 3863 0
COMMENT     4476 0 4942 0 5883 0 6128 0 0 "")
COMMENT     #179=(CRSite (CStringList) "MwoI" "gcnnnnnnngc" 8 0 50 43 0 350 0
            370 0
COMMENT     396 0 405 0 411 0 420 0 500 0 567 0 666 0 756 0 922 0 967 0 1052 0
COMMENT     1256 0 1260 0 1289 0 1369 0 1493 0 1502 0 1505 0 1567 0 1765 0
COMMENT     2314 0 2351 0 2360 0 2399 0 2434 0 2467 0 2494 0 2503 0 2512 0
COMMENT     2806 0 2928 0 2932 0 3024 0 3116 0 3128 0 3470 0 3723 0 3835 0
COMMENT     3882 0 3970 0 3972 0 4014 0 4041 0 4071 0 5460 0 5848 0 6420 0 0
COMMENT     "")
COMMENT     #180=(CRSite (CStringList) "NaeI" "gccggc" 4 0 6 496 0 568 0 860 0
            1248
COMMENT     0 3112 0 4076 0 0 "")
COMMENT     #181=(CRSite (CStringList) "NarI" "ggcgcc" 3 0 7 564 0 757 0 1162 0
            1276
COMMENT     0 1969 0 2233 0 3876 0 0 "")
COMMENT     #182=(CRSite (CStringList) "NciI" "ccsgg" 3 0 21 42 0 43 0 53 0 54 0
            79
COMMENT     0 465 0 648 0 649 0 1460 0 2230 0 2873 0 3795 0 3820 0 3821 0 3831
COMMENT     0 3832 0 4506 0 4541 0 5042 0 5393 0 6089 0 0 "")
COMMENT     #183=(CRSite (CStringList) "NcoI" "ccatgg" 2 0 1 664 0 0 "")
COMMENT     #184=(CRSite (CStringList) "NdeI" "catatg" 3 0 0 0 "")
COMMENT     #185=(CRSite (CStringList) "NgoMIV" "gccggc" 2 0 6 494 0 566 0 858 0
COMMENT     1246 0 3110 0 4074 0 0 "")
COMMENT     #186=(CRSite (CStringList) "NheI" "gctagc" 2 0 0 0 "")
COMMENT     #187=(CRSite (CStringList) "NlaIII" "catg" 5 0 24 668 0 911 0 1016 0
COMMENT     1328 0 1697 0 1715 0 1727 0 1859 0 2339 0 2432 0 2483 0 2492 0
COMMENT     2703 0 3534 0 3538 0 4553 0 4637 0 4742 0 5135 0 5171 0 5249 0
COMMENT     5259 0 5750 0 6470 0 0 "")
COMMENT     #188=(CRSite (CStringList) "NlaIV" "ggnncc" 4 0 42 138 0 175 0 229 0
            445
COMMENT     0 565 0 644 0 653 0 659 0 683 0 758 0 831 0 832 0 970 0 971 0 1062
COMMENT     0 1063 0 1163 0 1277 0 1721 0 1781 0 1817 0 1865 0 1970 0 2009 0
COMMENT     2039 0 2060 0 2234 0 2389 0 2446 0 3426 0 3737 0 3877 0 4107 0
COMMENT     4119 0 4140 0 4691 0 5281 0 5492 0 5533 0 5627 0 6399 0 6438 0 0
COMMENT     "")
COMMENT     #189=(CRSite (CStringList) "Nli3877I" "cycgrg" 6 0 11 45 0 56 0 651
            0
COMMENT     830 0 1927 0 2119 0 3208 0 3513 0 3823 0 3834 0 4290 0 0 "")
COMMENT     #190=(CRSite (CStringList) "NruI" "tcgcga" 4 0 0 0 "")
COMMENT     #191=(CRSite (CStringList) "NsiI" "atgcat" 6 0 1 3536 0 0 "")
COMMENT     #192=(CRSite (CStringList) "NspI" "rcatgy" 6 0 7 1016 0 2432 0 2483
            0
COMMENT     2492 0 3534 0 4553 0 6470 0 0 "")
COMMENT     #193=(CRSite (CStringList) "PacI" "ttaattaa" 6 0 0 0 "")
COMMENT     #194=(CRSite (CStringList) "PciI" "acatgt" 2 0 1 6466 0 0 "")
COMMENT     #195=(CRSite (CStringList) "PflMI" "ccannnnntgg" 8 0 3 1330 0 1538 0
COMMENT     2839 0 0 "")
COMMENT     #196=(CRSite (CStringList) "PfoI" "tccngga" 2 0 3 816 0 2871 0 4539
            0 0
COMMENT     "")
COMMENT     #197=(CRSite (CStringList) "PleI" "gagtc" 10 11 8 566 1 617 0 821 0
            3163
COMMENT     0 4235 0 4243 1 5587 0 6090 1 0 "")
COMMENT     #198=(CRSite (CStringList) "PmeI" "gtttaaac" 5 0 0 0 "")
COMMENT     #199=(CRSite (CStringList) "PmlI" "cacgtg" 4 0 2 1295 0 3714 0 0 "")
COMMENT     #200=(CRSite (CStringList) "PpiI" "gaacnnnnnctc" 26 21 5 1512 1 3693
            0
COMMENT     4218 1 4950 0 5760 1 0 "")
COMMENT     #201=(CRSite (CStringList) "Ppu10I" "atgcat" 2 0 1 3532 0 0 "")
COMMENT     #202=(CRSite (CStringList) "PpuMI" "rggwccy" 3 0 0 0 "")
COMMENT     #203=(CRSite (CStringList) "PshAI" "gacnnnngtc" 6 0 0 0 "")
COMMENT     #204=(CRSite (CStringList) "PsiI" "ttataa" 4 0 1 4307 0 0 "")
COMMENT     #205=(CRSite (CStringList) "Psp03I" "ggwcc" 5 0 9 207 0 446 0 509 0
            1643
COMMENT     0 2249 0 3089 0 3722 0 5217 0 5439 0 0 "")
COMMENT     #206=(CRSite (CStringList) "PspGI" "ccwgg" 1 0 27 206 0 385 0 677 0
            802
COMMENT     0 816 0 880 0 1170 0 1264 0 1345 0 1453 0 1636 0 1830 0 1866 0
COMMENT     1984 0 1996 0 2179 0 2748 0 3030 0 3252 0 3258 0 3476 0 3525 0
COMMENT     3539 0 3593 0 6305 0 6318 0 6439 0 0 "")
COMMENT     #207=(CRSite (CStringList) "PspOMI" "gggccc" 2 0 4 173 0 830 0 968 0
COMMENT     1060 0 0 "")
COMMENT     #208=(CRSite (CStringList) "PsrI" "gaacnnnnnntac" 26 21 0 0 "")
COMMENT     #209=(CRSite (CStringList) "PssI" "rggnccy" 6 0 10 176 0 177 0 833 0
            834
COMMENT     0 972 0 1063 0 1064 0 1873 0 3408 0 4601 0 0 "")
COMMENT     #210=(CRSite (CStringList) "PstI" "ctgcag" 6 0 3 7 0 170 0 3872 0 0
            "")
COMMENT     #211=(CRSite (CStringList) "PvuI" "cgatcg" 5 0 1 5209 0 0 "")
COMMENT     #212=(CRSite (CStringList) "PvuII" "cagctg" 4 0 6 12 0 1055 0 1259 0
COMMENT     1508 0 2515 0 3863 0 0 "")
COMMENT     #213=(CRSite (CStringList) "RleAI" "cccaca" 19 16 3 955 1 1341 1
            2286 0
COMMENT     0 "")
COMMENT     #214=(CRSite (CStringList) "RsaI" "gtac" 3 0 10 653 0 1038 0 1629 0
            1860
COMMENT     0 2112 0 2301 0 2349 0 3948 0 4421 0 5097 0 0 "")
COMMENT     #215=(CRSite (CStringList) "RsrII" "cggwccg" 3 0 2 506 0 3719 0 0
            "")
COMMENT     #216=(CRSite (CStringList) "SacI" "gagctc" 6 0 0 0 "")
COMMENT     #217=(CRSite (CStringList) "SacII" "ccgcgg" 5 0 3 365 0 2036 0 3101
            0 0
COMMENT     "") #218=(CRSite (CStringList) "SalI" "gtcgac" 2 0 0 0 "")
COMMENT     #219=(CRSite (CStringList) "SanDI" "gggwccc" 3 0 0 0 "")
COMMENT     #220=(CRSite (CStringList) "SapI" "gctcttc" 9 12 0 0 "")
COMMENT     #221=(CRSite (CStringList) "Sau96I" "ggncc" 2 0 42 173 0 174 0 204 0
            443
COMMENT     0 497 0 506 0 830 0 831 0 884 0 947 0 968 0 969 0 1060 0 1061 0
COMMENT     1253 0 1262 0 1354 0 1406 0 1457 0 1640 0 1763 0 1815 0 1870 0
COMMENT     2058 0 2150 0 2246 0 2315 0 2387 0 2444 0 2779 0 3071 0 3086 0
COMMENT     3172 0 3256 0 3405 0 3719 0 4185 0 4598 0 5214 0 5436 0 5453 0
COMMENT     5532 0 0 "")
COMMENT     #222=(CRSite (CStringList) "SbfI" "cctgcagg" 7 0 2 7 0 3872 0 0 "")
COMMENT     #223=(CRSite (CStringList) "ScaI" "agtact" 4 0 1 5097 0 0 "")
COMMENT     #224=(CRSite (CStringList) "SciI" "ctcgag" 4 0 1 3206 0 0 "")
COMMENT     #225=(CRSite (CStringList) "ScrFI" "ccngg" 3 0 48 42 0 43 0 53 0 54
            0 79
COMMENT     0 208 0 387 0 465 0 648 0 649 0 679 0 804 0 818 0 882 0 1172 0
COMMENT     1266 0 1347 0 1455 0 1460 0 1638 0 1832 0 1868 0 1986 0 1998 0
COMMENT     2181 0 2230 0 2750 0 2873 0 3032 0 3254 0 3260 0 3478 0 3527 0
COMMENT     3541 0 3595 0 3795 0 3820 0 3821 0 3831 0 3832 0 4506 0 4541 0
COMMENT     5042 0 5393 0 6089 0 6307 0 6320 0 6441 0 0 "")
COMMENT     #226=(CRSite (CStringList) "SelI" "cgcg" 1 0 33 15 0 100 0 151 0 336
            0
COMMENT     362 0 393 0 395 0 423 0 478 0 484 0 516 0 523 0 544 0 1070 0 1943
COMMENT     0 2033 0 3041 0 3098 0 3129 0 3771 0 3856 0 3949 0 3973 0 3993 0
COMMENT     4369 0 4480 0 4583 0 4585 0 4685 0 5017 0 5510 0 5840 0 6421 0 0
COMMENT     "") #227=(CRSite (CStringList) "SexAI" "accwggt" 2 0 0 0 "")
COMMENT     #228=(CRSite (CStringList) "SfaNI" "gcatc" 11 15 15 301 0 315 1 1234
            0
COMMENT     2215 1 3194 0 3232 0 3321 0 3872 1 3912 0 4424 1 4518 0 4877 1
COMMENT     5126 0 5317 1 6369 1 0 "")
COMMENT     #229=(CRSite (CStringList) "SfcI" "ctryag" 2 0 8 3 0 166 0 3400 0
            3868 0
COMMENT     3956 0 5332 0 6010 0 6201 0 0 "")
COMMENT     #230=(CRSite (CStringList) "SfiI" "ggccnnnnnggcc" 9 0 1 1260 0 0 "")
COMMENT     #231=(CRSite (CStringList) "SfoI" "ggcgcc" 4 0 7 565 0 758 0 1163 0
            1277
COMMENT     0 1970 0 2234 0 3877 0 0 "")
COMMENT     #232=(CRSite (CStringList) "SgrAI" "crccggyg" 3 0 2 566 0 2328 0 0
            "")
COMMENT     #233=(CRSite (CStringList) "SimI" "gggtc" 3 6 10 244 1 250 1 1142 1
            1981
COMMENT     1 3232 1 3415 0 4145 1 5506 0 5792 1 6275 0 0 "")
COMMENT     #234=(CRSite (CStringList) "SmaI" "cccggg" 4 0 5 43 0 54 0 649 0
            3821 0
COMMENT     3832 0 0 "")
COMMENT     #235=(CRSite (CStringList) "SmlI" "ctyrag" 2 0 5 3204 0 4953 0 5821
            0
COMMENT     6098 0 6360 0 0 "")
COMMENT     #236=(CRSite (CStringList) "SnaBI" "tacgta" 4 0 0 0 "")
COMMENT     #237=(CRSite (CStringList) "SpeI" "actagt" 2 0 0 0 "")
COMMENT     #238=(CRSite (CStringList) "SphI" "gcatgc" 6 0 2 2432 0 3534 0 0 "")
COMMENT     #239=(CRSite (CStringList) "SrfI" "gcccgggc" 5 0 4 43 0 54 0 3821 0
            3832
COMMENT     0 0 "")
COMMENT     #240=(CRSite (CStringList) "Sse232I" "cgccggcg" 3 0 1 566 0 0 "")
COMMENT     #241=(CRSite (CStringList) "Sse8647I" "aggwcct" 3 0 0 0 "")
COMMENT     #242=(CRSite (CStringList) "SspD5I" "ggtga" 14 14 17 781 1 1603 1
            1673 0
COMMENT     1814 0 1867 1 2036 0 2254 1 3573 1 3634 0 4179 0 4557 1 4566 1
COMMENT     4850 1 4886 0 5091 1 5508 0 5735 0 0 "")
COMMENT     #243=(CRSite (CStringList) "SspI" "aatatt" 4 0 3 3346 0 4387 0 4773
            0 0
COMMENT     "")
COMMENT     #244=(CRSite (CStringList) "Sth132I" "cccg" 9 13 69 34 1 45 1 48 0
            52 1
COMMENT     59 0 85 0 209 1 255 0 389 0 455 0 471 0 532 1 640 1 654 0 819 1
COMMENT     1466 0 1894 0 1906 0 1930 0 2068 0 2122 0 2162 1 2224 0 2236 0
COMMENT     2397 0 2446 0 2461 0 2720 0 2788 0 2864 1 2939 0 2977 1 3035 1
COMMENT     3104 0 3189 0 3208 1 3403 1 3516 0 3566 1 3786 1 3812 1 3819 0
COMMENT     3823 1 3826 0 3837 0 3970 1 4039 0 4091 0 4092 1 4279 1 4463 0
COMMENT     4470 0 4480 0 4482 1 4512 0 4532 1 4665 1 4975 0 5033 1 5036 0
COMMENT     5399 0 5558 0 5566 1 5803 0 6080 1 6124 1 6133 1 6241 0 6332 1 0
COMMENT     "")
COMMENT     #245=(CRSite (CStringList) "StsI" "ggatg" 16 20 14 224 0 278 1 338 0
COMMENT     1085 1 1537 0 1616 1 1823 1 1880 1 2351 1 3209 1 4495 1 5140 0
COMMENT     5427 0 5608 0 0 "")
COMMENT     #246=(CRSite (CStringList) "StuI" "aggcct" 4 0 0 0 "")
COMMENT     #247=(CRSite (CStringList) "StyD4I" "ccngg" 1 0 48 40 0 41 0 51 0 52
            0
COMMENT     77 0 206 0 385 0 463 0 646 0 647 0 677 0 802 0 816 0 880 0 1170 0
COMMENT     1264 0 1345 0 1453 0 1458 0 1636 0 1830 0 1866 0 1984 0 1996 0
COMMENT     2179 0 2228 0 2748 0 2871 0 3030 0 3252 0 3258 0 3476 0 3525 0
COMMENT     3539 0 3593 0 3793 0 3818 0 3819 0 3829 0 3830 0 4504 0 4539 0
COMMENT     5040 0 5391 0 6087 0 6305 0 6318 0 6439 0 0 "")
COMMENT     #248=(CRSite (CStringList) "StyI" "ccwwgg" 2 0 7 472 0 664 0 1146 0
            1807
COMMENT     0 2377 0 3006 0 3635 0 0 "")
COMMENT     #249=(CRSite (CStringList) "SwaI" "atttaaat" 5 0 0 0 "")
COMMENT     #250=(CRSite (CStringList) "TaiI" "acgt" 5 0 19 434 0 703 0 1297 0
            1660
COMMENT     0 2245 0 2798 0 3051 0 3064 0 3716 0 3933 0 4071 0 4181 0 4224 0
COMMENT     4236 0 4395 0 4659 0 4979 0 5352 0 5768 0 0 "")
COMMENT     #251=(CRSite (CStringList) "TaqI" "tcga" 2 0 14 635 0 1384 0 1648 0
            1741
COMMENT     0 1747 0 1957 0 2476 0 2578 0 2593 0 3188 0 3205 0 4144 0 4924 0
COMMENT     6368 0 0 "")
COMMENT     #252=(CRSite (CStringList) "TaqII" "gaccga" 18 16 4 257 0 3736 0
            5046 1
COMMENT     5231 0 0 "")
COMMENT     #253=(CRSite (CStringList) "TatI" "wgtacw" 2 0 4 1627 0 2347 0 4419
            0
COMMENT     5095 0 0 "")
COMMENT     #254=(CRSite (CStringList) "TauI" "gcsgc" 5 0 31 40 0 146 0 149 0
            331 0
COMMENT     393 0 408 0 491 0 494 0 564 0 1596 0 1599 0 1768 0 1969 0 2038 0
COMMENT     2320 0 2335 0 2922 0 3103 0 3122 0 3177 0 3729 0 3732 0 3838 0
COMMENT     3964 0 3978 0 4440 0 4836 0 5065 0 5187 0 6271 0 6426 0 0 "")
COMMENT     #255=(CRSite (CStringList) "TfiI" "gawtc" 2 0 5 1334 0 2545 0 3035 0
COMMENT     3490 0 3522 0 0 "")
COMMENT     #256=(CRSite (CStringList) "TseI" "gcwgc" 2 0 24 9 0 12 0 558 0 580
            0
COMMENT     600 0 1496 0 1505 0 1561 0 2425 0 2679 0 2935 0 3011 0 3107 0 3200
COMMENT     0 3860 0 3863 0 3997 0 4546 0 5157 0 5523 0 5851 0 6057 0 6060 0
COMMENT     6125 0 0 "")
COMMENT     #257=(CRSite (CStringList) "Tsp45I" "gtsac" 1 0 9 432 0 1802 0 1973
            0
COMMENT     1979 0 3230 0 4001 0 4529 0 5105 0 5316 0 0 "")
COMMENT     #258=(CRSite (CStringList) "Tsp509I" "aatt" 1 0 15 285 0 896 0 992 0
COMMENT     2574 0 2617 0 2969 0 3302 0 3551 0 3647 0 4362 0 4373 0 4399 0
COMMENT     5145 0 5400 0 5706 0 0 "")
COMMENT     #259=(CRSite (CStringList) "TspDTI" "atgaa" 17 15 10 965 1 1682 1
            1740 0
COMMENT     1844 1 1965 0 2498 1 2714 1 5308 0 5611 0 5688 1 0 "")
COMMENT     #260=(CRSite (CStringList) "TspGWI" "acgga" 17 15 6 734 1 2478 0
            2538 0
COMMENT     2963 1 4797 1 5139 0 0 "")
COMMENT     #261=(CRSite (CStringList) "TspRI" "castg" 8 0 27 36 0 92 0 261 0
            351 0
COMMENT     375 0 421 0 768 0 949 0 1416 0 1684 0 2816 0 2840 0 2969 0 3249 0
COMMENT     3282 0 3447 0 3466 0 3679 0 3792 0 3848 0 5159 0 5186 0 5533 0
COMMENT     5638 0 5787 0 6058 0 6071 0 0 "")
COMMENT     #262=(CRSite (CStringList) "Tth111I" "gacnnngtc" 5 0 0 0 "")
COMMENT     #263=(CRSite (CStringList) "Tth111II" "caarca" 18 16 9 278 0 879 1
            1251
COMMENT     0 1896 0 2367 0 2805 1 5843 1 5875 0 5882 1 0 "")
COMMENT     #264=(CRSite (CStringList) "UnbI" "ggncc" 1 0 42 172 0 173 0 203 0
            442 0
COMMENT     496 0 505 0 829 0 830 0 883 0 946 0 967 0 968 0 1059 0 1060 0 1252
COMMENT     0 1261 0 1353 0 1405 0 1456 0 1639 0 1762 0 1814 0 1869 0 2057 0
COMMENT     2149 0 2245 0 2314 0 2386 0 2443 0 2778 0 3070 0 3085 0 3171 0
COMMENT     3255 0 3404 0 3718 0 4184 0 4597 0 5213 0 5435 0 5452 0 5531 0 0
COMMENT     "")
COMMENT     #265=(CRSite (CStringList) "UthSI" "cccggg" 3 0 5 42 0 53 0 648 0
            3820 0
COMMENT     3831 0 0 "")
COMMENT     #266=(CRSite (CStringList) "VpaK11AI" "ggwcc" 1 0 9 203 0 442 0 505
            0
COMMENT     1639 0 2245 0 3085 0 3718 0 5213 0 5435 0 0 "")
COMMENT     #267=(CRSite (CStringList) "XbaI" "tctaga" 2 0 1 160 0 0 "")
COMMENT     #268=(CRSite (CStringList) "XcmI" "ccannnnnnnnntgg" 9 0 2 800 0 2333
            0 0
COMMENT     "") #269=(CRSite (CStringList) "XhoI" "ctcgag" 2 0 1 3204 0 0 "")
COMMENT     #270=(CRSite (CStringList) "XmaI" "cccggg" 2 0 5 41 0 52 0 647 0
            3819 0
COMMENT     3830 0 0 "")
COMMENT     #271=(CRSite (CStringList) "XmnI" "gaannnnttc" 6 0 1 4978 0 0 "")
COMMENT     #272=(CRSite (CStringList) "ZraI" "gacgtc" 4 0 3 432 0 3049 0 4657 0
            0
COMMENT     ""))
COMMENT     (CObList
COMMENT     #273=(CFSignal (CObList) "L-ITR" 21 0 0 1 141 0 (CStringList)
COMMENT     (CStringList) 1 1 1 1 "1..141")
COMMENT     #274=(CFSignal (CObList) "hGH polyA" 25 0 0 3215 3693 0
            (CStringList)
COMMENT     (CStringList) 1 1 1 1 "3784..4262")
COMMENT     #275=(CFSignal (CObList) "R-ITR" 21 0 0 3733 3873 0 (CStringList)
COMMENT     (CStringList) 1 1 1 1 "4302..4442")
COMMENT     #276=(CFSignal (CObList) "f1 Origin" 33 0 0 3965 4271 0
            (CStringList)
COMMENT     (CStringList) 1 1 1 1 "4534..4840")
COMMENT     #277=(CFSignal (CObList) "AmpR" 21 0 0 4790 5647 0 (CStringList)
COMMENT     (CStringList) 1 1 1 1 "5359..6216")
COMMENT     #278=(CFSignal (CObList) "pUC ori" 33 0 0 5798 6465 0 (CStringList)
COMMENT     (CStringList) 1 1 1 1 "6367..7034")
COMMENT     #279=(CFSignal (CObList) "WPRE" 21 0 0 2587 3195 0 (CStringList)
COMMENT     (CStringList) 1 1 1 1 "3156..3764")
COMMENT     #280=(CFSignal (CObList) "TS" 21 0 0 1601 1660 0 (CStringList)
COMMENT     (CStringList) 1 1 1 1 "3983..4042")
COMMENT     #281=(CFSignal (CObList) "ER export" 9 0 0 2549 2569 0 (CStringList)
COMMENT     (CStringList) 1 1 1 1 "")
COMMENT     #282=(CFSignal (CObList) "Kv2.1" 21 0 0 2354 2548 0 (CStringList)
COMMENT     (CStringList) 1 1 1 1 "")
COMMENT     #283=(CFSignal (CObList) "ChRmine" 21 0 0 665 1591 0 (CStringList)
COMMENT     (CStringList) 1 1 1 1 "")
COMMENT     #284=(CFSignal (CObList) "mScarlet" 21 0 0 1661 2353 0 (CStringList)
COMMENT     (CStringList) 1 1 1 1 "")
COMMENT     #285=(CFSignal (CObList) "Human Synapsin promoter" 21 0 0 156 640 0
COMMENT     (CStringList) (CStringList) 1 1 1 1 "156..640")) (CObList)
COMMENT     (CObList) (CObList) (CObList) (CObList) (CObList)
COMMENT     (CTextView 0
COMMENT     #286=(CGroupPar (CParagraph 0 (0 0) 1 2 0 0 180)
COMMENT     (CObjectList
COMMENT     #287=(CRefLinePar
COMMENT     (CLinePar (CParagraph 0 (0 0) 0 2 0 1 233)
COMMENT     "pAAV-hSyn-ChRmine-mScarlet-KV 2.1-WPRE" 2) 5 "" 0 4)
COMMENT     #288=(CFolderPar
COMMENT     (CGroupPar (CParagraph 1 (0 0) 1 1 0 0 178)
COMMENT     (CObjectList
COMMENT     #289=(CLinePar (CParagraph 0 (0 0) 1 2 1 0 180)
COMMENT     "DNA 'pAAV-hSyn-ChRmine-mScarlet-KV 2.1-WPRE'" 1)
COMMENT     #290=(CLinePar (CParagraph 0 (0 0) 1 2 1 0 180)
COMMENT     "Currently local object. Original author: Feng Zhang"
COMMENT     1)
COMMENT     #291=(CLinePar (CParagraph 0 (0 0) 1 2 1 0 180)
COMMENT     "Created: 07/16/19 09:07AM" 1)
COMMENT     #292=(CLinePar (CParagraph 0 (0 0) 1 2 1 0 180)
COMMENT     "Last Modified: 07/16/19 09:07AM" 1)
COMMENT     #293=(CLinePar (CParagraph 0 (0 0) 1 2 1 0 180)
COMMENT     "length: 6470 bp" 1)
COMMENT     #294=(CLinePar (CParagraph 0 (0 0) 1 2 1 0 180)
COMMENT     "storage type: Basic" 1)
COMMENT     #295=(CLinePar (CParagraph 0 (0 0) 1 2 1 0 180)
COMMENT     "form: Circular" 1))) "General Description")
COMMENT     #296=(CFolderPar
COMMENT     (CGroupPar (CParagraph 2 (0 0) 1 1 0 0 178)
COMMENT     (CObjectList
COMMENT     #297=(CLinePar (CParagraph 0 (0 0) 1 2 1 0 180)
COMMENT     "Original Source Database: GenBank" 1)
COMMENT     #298=(CLinePar (CParagraph 0 (0 0) 1 2 1 0 180)
COMMENT     "Modification Date in the Original DB: 23-JUN-2009"
COMMENT     1))) "Standard Fields")
COMMENT     #299=(CFolderPar
COMMENT     (CGroupPar (CParagraph 5 (0 0) 1 1 0 0 178)
COMMENT     (CObjectList
COMMENT     #300=(CLinePar (CParagraph 0 (0 0) 1 2 1 0 180)
COMMENT     "Feng Zhang" 1))) "Original Author")
COMMENT     #301=(CRefLinePar
COMMENT     (CLinePar (CParagraph 0 (0 0) 0 2 0 0 233) "Comments" 2) 1
COMMENT     "" 0 0)
COMMENT     #302=(CFolderPar
COMMENT     (CGroupPar (CParagraph 8 (0 0) 1 2 0 0 178) (CObjectList))
COMMENT     "Annotations")
COMMENT     #303=(CFolderPar
COMMENT     (CGroupPar (CParagraph 12 (6 0) 1 1 0 0 178)
COMMENT     (CObjectList
COMMENT     #304=(CFolderPar
COMMENT     (CGroupPar (CParagraph 9 (7 9 0) 1 1 1 0 178)
COMMENT     (CObjectList
COMMENT     #305=(CFolderPar
COMMENT     (CGroupPar
COMMENT     (CParagraph 2549 (3 #281# 0) 1 2 2 0 194)
COMMENT     (CObjectList
COMMENT     #306=(CLinePar
COMMENT     (CParagraph 0 (0 0) 1 2 3 0 180)
COMMENT     "Start: 2549 End: 2569" 1)))
COMMENT     "ER export"))) "Enhancer (1 total)")
COMMENT     #307=(CFolderPar
COMMENT     (CGroupPar (CParagraph 21 (7 21 0) 1 1 1 0 178)
COMMENT     (CObjectList
COMMENT     #308=(CFolderPar
COMMENT     (CGroupPar
COMMENT     (CParagraph 1 (3 #273# 0) 1 2 2 0 194)
COMMENT     (CObjectList
COMMENT     #309=(CLinePar
COMMENT     (CParagraph 0 (0 0) 1 2 3 0 180)
COMMENT     "Start: 1 End: 141 " 1)
COMMENT     #310=(CLinePar
COMMENT     (CParagraph 0 (0 0) 1 2 3 0 180)
COMMENT     "Original Location Description:" 1)
COMMENT     #311=(CLinePar
COMMENT     (CParagraph 0 (0 0) 1 2 3 0 180)
COMMENT     " 1..141" 1))) "L-ITR")
COMMENT     #312=(CFolderPar
COMMENT     (CGroupPar
COMMENT     (CParagraph 156 (3 #285# 0) 1 2 2 0 194)
COMMENT     (CObjectList
COMMENT     #313=(CLinePar
COMMENT     (CParagraph 0 (0 0) 1 2 3 0 180)
COMMENT     "Start: 156 End: 640 " 1)
COMMENT     #314=(CLinePar
COMMENT     (CParagraph 0 (0 0) 1 2 3 0 180)
COMMENT     "Original Location Description:" 1)
COMMENT     #315=(CLinePar
COMMENT     (CParagraph 0 (0 0) 1 2 3 0 180)
COMMENT     " 156..640" 1)))
COMMENT     "Human Synapsin promoter")
COMMENT     #316=(CFolderPar
COMMENT     (CGroupPar
COMMENT     (CParagraph 665 (3 #283# 0) 1 2 2 0 194)
COMMENT     (CObjectList
COMMENT     #317=(CLinePar
COMMENT     (CParagraph 0 (0 0) 1 2 3 0 180)
COMMENT     "Start: 665 End: 1591" 1)))
COMMENT     "ChRmine")
COMMENT     #318=(CFolderPar
COMMENT     (CGroupPar
COMMENT     (CParagraph 1601 (3 #280# 0) 1 2 2 0 194)
COMMENT     (CObjectList
COMMENT     #319=(CLinePar
COMMENT     (CParagraph 0 (0 0) 1 2 3 0 180)
COMMENT     "Start: 1601 End: 1660" 1)
COMMENT     #320=(CLinePar
COMMENT     (CParagraph 0 (0 0) 1 2 3 0 180)
COMMENT     "Original Location Description:" 1)
COMMENT     #321=(CLinePar
COMMENT     (CParagraph 0 (0 0) 1 2 3 0 180)
COMMENT     " 3983..4042" 1))) "TS")
COMMENT     #322=(CFolderPar
COMMENT     (CGroupPar
COMMENT     (CParagraph 1661 (3 #284# 0) 1 2 2 0 194)
COMMENT     (CObjectList
COMMENT     #323=(CLinePar
COMMENT     (CParagraph 0 (0 0) 1 2 3 0 180)
COMMENT     "Start: 1661 End: 2353" 1)))
COMMENT     "mScarlet")
COMMENT     #324=(CFolderPar
COMMENT     (CGroupPar
COMMENT     (CParagraph 2354 (3 #282# 0) 1 2 2 0 194)
COMMENT     (CObjectList
COMMENT     #325=(CLinePar
COMMENT     (CParagraph 0 (0 0) 1 2 3 0 180)
COMMENT     "Start: 2354 End: 2548" 1)))
COMMENT     "Kv2.1")
COMMENT     #326=(CFolderPar
COMMENT     (CGroupPar
COMMENT     (CParagraph 2587 (3 #279# 0) 1 2 2 0 194)
COMMENT     (CObjectList
COMMENT     #327=(CLinePar
COMMENT     (CParagraph 0 (0 0) 1 2 3 0 180)
COMMENT     "Start: 2587 End: 3195" 1)
COMMENT     #328=(CLinePar
COMMENT     (CParagraph 0 (0 0) 1 2 3 0 180)
COMMENT     "Original Location Description:" 1)
COMMENT     #329=(CLinePar
COMMENT     (CParagraph 0 (0 0) 1 2 3 0 180)
COMMENT     " 3156..3764" 1))) "WPRE")
COMMENT     #330=(CFolderPar
COMMENT     (CGroupPar
COMMENT     (CParagraph 3733 (3 #275# 0) 1 2 2 0 194)
COMMENT     (CObjectList
COMMENT     #331=(CLinePar
COMMENT     (CParagraph 0 (0 0) 1 2 3 0 180)
COMMENT     "Start: 3733 End: 3873" 1)
COMMENT     #332=(CLinePar
COMMENT     (CParagraph 0 (0 0) 1 2 3 0 180)
COMMENT     "Original Location Description:" 1)
COMMENT     #333=(CLinePar
COMMENT     (CParagraph 0 (0 0) 1 2 3 0 180)
COMMENT     " 4302..4442" 1))) "R-ITR")
COMMENT     #334=(CFolderPar
COMMENT     (CGroupPar
COMMENT     (CParagraph 4790 (3 #277# 0) 1 2 2 0 194)
COMMENT     (CObjectList
COMMENT     #335=(CLinePar
COMMENT     (CParagraph 0 (0 0) 1 2 3 0 180)
COMMENT     "Start: 4790 End: 5647" 1)
COMMENT     #336=(CLinePar
COMMENT     (CParagraph 0 (0 0) 1 2 3 0 180)
COMMENT     "Original Location Description:" 1)
COMMENT     #337=(CLinePar
COMMENT     (CParagraph 0 (0 0) 1 2 3 0 180)
COMMENT     " 5359..6216" 1))) "AmpR")))
COMMENT     "Misc. Feature (9 total)")
COMMENT     #338=(CFolderPar
COMMENT     (CGroupPar (CParagraph 25 (7 25 0) 1 1 1 0 178)
COMMENT     (CObjectList
COMMENT     #339=(CFolderPar
COMMENT     (CGroupPar
COMMENT     (CParagraph 3215 (3 #274# 0) 1 2 2 0 194)
COMMENT     (CObjectList
COMMENT     #340=(CLinePar
COMMENT     (CParagraph 0 (0 0) 1 2 3 0 180)
COMMENT     "Start: 3215 End: 3693" 1)
COMMENT     #341=(CLinePar
COMMENT     (CParagraph 0 (0 0) 1 2 3 0 180)
COMMENT     "Original Location Description:" 1)
COMMENT     #342=(CLinePar
COMMENT     (CParagraph 0 (0 0) 1 2 3 0 180)
COMMENT     " 3784..4262" 1))) "hGH polyA")))
COMMENT     "PolyA Signal (1 total)")
COMMENT     #343=(CFolderPar
COMMENT     (CGroupPar (CParagraph 33 (7 33 0) 1 1 1 0 178)
COMMENT     (CObjectList
COMMENT     #344=(CFolderPar
COMMENT     (CGroupPar
COMMENT     (CParagraph 3965 (3 #276# 0) 1 2 2 0 194)
COMMENT     (CObjectList
COMMENT     #345=(CLinePar
COMMENT     (CParagraph 0 (0 0) 1 2 3 0 180)
COMMENT     "Start: 3965 End: 4271" 1)
COMMENT     #346=(CLinePar
COMMENT     (CParagraph 0 (0 0) 1 2 3 0 180)
COMMENT     "Original Location Description:" 1)
COMMENT     #347=(CLinePar
COMMENT     (CParagraph 0 (0 0) 1 2 3 0 180)
COMMENT     " 4534..4840" 1))) "f1 Origin")
COMMENT     #348=(CFolderPar
COMMENT     (CGroupPar
COMMENT     (CParagraph 5798 (3 #278# 0) 1 2 2 0 194)
COMMENT     (CObjectList
COMMENT     #349=(CLinePar
COMMENT     (CParagraph 0 (0 0) 1 2 3 0 180)
COMMENT     "Start: 5798 End: 6465" 1)
COMMENT     #350=(CLinePar
COMMENT     (CParagraph 0 (0 0) 1 2 3 0 180)
COMMENT     "Original Location Description:" 1)
COMMENT     #351=(CLinePar
COMMENT     (CParagraph 0 (0 0) 1 2 3 0 180)
COMMENT     " 6367..7034" 1))) "pUC ori")))
COMMENT     "Replication Origin (2 total)"))) "Feature Map")
COMMENT     #352=(CFolderPar
COMMENT     (CGroupPar (CParagraph 13 (0 0) 1 1 0 0 178)
COMMENT     (CObjectList
COMMENT     #353=(CRSFolderPar
COMMENT     (CFolderPar
COMMENT     (CGroupPar (CParagraph 0 (8 0) 1 1 1 0 178)
COMMENT     (CObjectList)) "AarI: 0 sites") 11 15
COMMENT     "CACCTGCNNNNNNNNN" "GTGGACGNNNNNNNNN")
COMMENT     #354=(CRSFolderPar
COMMENT     (CFolderPar
COMMENT     (CGroupPar (CParagraph 0 (8 0) 1 1 1 0 178)
COMMENT     (CObjectList)) "AccI: 0 sites") 2 4 "GTMKAC"
COMMENT     "CAKMTG")
COMMENT     #355=(CRSFolderPar
COMMENT     (CFolderPar
COMMENT     (CGroupPar (CParagraph 0 (8 0) 1 1 1 0 178)
COMMENT     (CObjectList)) "AflII: 0 sites") 1 5 "CTTAAG"
COMMENT     "GAATTC")
COMMENT     #356=(CRSFolderPar
COMMENT     (CFolderPar
COMMENT     (CGroupPar (CParagraph 0 (8 0) 1 1 1 0 178)
COMMENT     (CObjectList)) "AscI: 0 sites") 2 6 "GGCGCGCC"
COMMENT     "CCGCGCGG")
COMMENT     #357=(CRSFolderPar
COMMENT     (CFolderPar
COMMENT     (CGroupPar (CParagraph 0 (8 0) 1 1 1 0 178)
COMMENT     (CObjectList)) "AsiSI: 0 sites") 5 3 "GCGATCGC"
COMMENT     "CGCTAGCG")
COMMENT     #358=(CRSFolderPar
COMMENT     (CFolderPar
COMMENT     (CGroupPar (CParagraph 0 (8 0) 1 1 1 0 178)
COMMENT     (CObjectList)) "BaeI: 0 sites") 23 18
COMMENT     "ACNNNNGTAYCNNNNNNNNNNNNN"
COMMENT     "TGNNNNCATRGNNNNNNNNNNNNN")
COMMENT     #359=(CRSFolderPar
COMMENT     (CFolderPar
COMMENT     (CGroupPar (CParagraph 0 (8 0) 1 1 1 0 178)
COMMENT     (CObjectList)) "BmgBI: 0 sites") 3 3 "CACGTC"
COMMENT     "GTGCAG")
COMMENT     #360=(CRSFolderPar
COMMENT     (CFolderPar
COMMENT     (CGroupPar (CParagraph 0 (8 0) 1 1 1 0 178)
COMMENT     (CObjectList)) "BmtI: 0 sites") 5 1 "GCTAGC"
COMMENT     "CGATCG")
COMMENT     #361=(CRSFolderPar
COMMENT     (CFolderPar
COMMENT     (CGroupPar (CParagraph 0 (8 0) 1 1 1 0 178)
COMMENT     (CObjectList)) "BsiWI: 0 sites") 1 5 "CGTACG"
COMMENT     "GCATGC")
COMMENT     #362=(CRSFolderPar
COMMENT     (CFolderPar
COMMENT     (CGroupPar (CParagraph 0 (8 0) 1 1 1 0 178)
COMMENT     (CObjectList)) "BsmI: 0 sites") 7 5 "GAATGCNN"
COMMENT     "CTTACGNN")
COMMENT     #363=(CRSFolderPar
COMMENT     (CFolderPar
COMMENT     (CGroupPar (CParagraph 0 (8 0) 1 1 1 0 178)
COMMENT     (CObjectList)) "BspEI: 0 sites") 1 5 "TCCGGA"
COMMENT     "AGGCCT")
COMMENT     #364=(CRSFolderPar
COMMENT     (CFolderPar
COMMENT     (CGroupPar (CParagraph 0 (8 0) 1 1 1 0 178)
COMMENT     (CObjectList)) "BstBI: 0 sites") 2 4 "TTCGAA"
COMMENT     "AAGCTT")
COMMENT     #365=(CRSFolderPar
COMMENT     (CFolderPar
COMMENT     (CGroupPar (CParagraph 0 (8 0) 1 1 1 0 178)
COMMENT     (CObjectList)) "BstZ17I: 0 sites") 3 3 "GTATAC"
COMMENT     "CATATG")
COMMENT     #366=(CRSFolderPar
COMMENT     (CFolderPar
COMMENT     (CGroupPar (CParagraph 0 (8 0) 1 1 1 0 178)
COMMENT     (CObjectList)) "Bsu36I: 0 sites") 2 5 "CCTNAGG"
COMMENT     "GGANTCC")
COMMENT     #367=(CRSFolderPar
COMMENT     (CFolderPar
COMMENT     (CGroupPar (CParagraph 0 (8 0) 1 1 1 0 178)
COMMENT     (CObjectList)) "EcoICRI: 0 sites") 3 3 "GAGCTC"
COMMENT     "CTCGAG")
COMMENT     #368=(CRSFolderPar
COMMENT     (CFolderPar
COMMENT     (CGroupPar (CParagraph 0 (8 0) 1 1 1 0 178)
COMMENT     (CObjectList)) "EcoNI: 0 sites") 5 6
COMMENT     "CCTNNNNNAGG" "GGANNNNNTCC")
COMMENT     #369=(CRSFolderPar
COMMENT     (CFolderPar
COMMENT     (CGroupPar (CParagraph 0 (8 0) 1 1 1 0 178)
COMMENT     (CObjectList)) "FseI: 0 sites") 6 2 "GGCCGGCC"
COMMENT     "CCGGCCGG")
COMMENT     #370=(CRSFolderPar
COMMENT     (CFolderPar
COMMENT     (CGroupPar (CParagraph 0 (8 0) 1 1 1 0 178)
COMMENT     (CObjectList)) "HincII: 0 sites") 3 3 "GTYRAC"
COMMENT     "CARYTG")
COMMENT     #371=(CRSFolderPar
COMMENT     (CFolderPar
COMMENT     (CGroupPar (CParagraph 0 (8 0) 1 1 1 0 178)
COMMENT     (CObjectList)) "HpaI: 0 sites") 3 3 "GTTAAC"
COMMENT     "CAATTG")
COMMENT     #372=(CRSFolderPar
COMMENT     (CFolderPar
COMMENT     (CGroupPar (CParagraph 0 (8 0) 1 1 1 0 178)
COMMENT     (CObjectList)) "MfeI: 0 sites") 1 5 "CAATTG"
COMMENT     "GTTAAC")
COMMENT     #373=(CRSFolderPar
COMMENT     (CFolderPar
COMMENT     (CGroupPar (CParagraph 0 (8 0) 1 1 1 0 178)
COMMENT     (CObjectList)) "NdeI: 0 sites") 2 4 "CATATG"
COMMENT     "GTATAC")
COMMENT     #374=(CRSFolderPar
COMMENT     (CFolderPar
COMMENT     (CGroupPar (CParagraph 0 (8 0) 1 1 1 0 178)
COMMENT     (CObjectList)) "NheI: 0 sites") 1 5 "GCTAGC"
COMMENT     "CGATCG")
COMMENT     #375=(CRSFolderPar
COMMENT     (CFolderPar
COMMENT     (CGroupPar (CParagraph 0 (8 0) 1 1 1 0 178)
COMMENT     (CObjectList)) "NruI: 0 sites") 3 3 "TCGCGA"
COMMENT     "AGCGCT")
COMMENT     #376=(CRSFolderPar
COMMENT     (CFolderPar
COMMENT     (CGroupPar (CParagraph 0 (8 0) 1 1 1 0 178)
COMMENT     (CObjectList)) "PacI: 0 sites") 5 3 "TTAATTAA"
COMMENT     "AATTAATT")
COMMENT     #377=(CRSFolderPar
COMMENT     (CFolderPar
COMMENT     (CGroupPar (CParagraph 0 (8 0) 1 1 1 0 178)
COMMENT     (CObjectList)) "PmeI: 0 sites") 4 4 "GTTTAAAC"
COMMENT     "CAAATTTG")
COMMENT     #378=(CRSFolderPar
COMMENT     (CFolderPar
COMMENT     (CGroupPar (CParagraph 0 (8 0) 1 1 1 0 178)
COMMENT     (CObjectList)) "PpuMI: 0 sites") 2 5 "RGGWCCY"
COMMENT     "YCCWGGR")
COMMENT     #379=(CRSFolderPar
COMMENT     (CFolderPar
COMMENT     (CGroupPar (CParagraph 0 (8 0) 1 1 1 0 178)
COMMENT     (CObjectList)) "PshAI: 0 sites") 5 5 "GACNNNNGTC"
COMMENT     "CTGNNNNCAG")
COMMENT     #380=(CRSFolderPar
COMMENT     (CFolderPar
COMMENT     (CGroupPar (CParagraph 0 (8 0) 1 1 1 0 178)
COMMENT     (CObjectList)) "PsrI: 0 sites") 25 20
COMMENT     "GAACNNNNNNTACNNNNNNNNNNNNN"
COMMENT     "CTTGNNNNNNATGNNNNNNNNNNNNN")
COMMENT     #381=(CRSFolderPar
COMMENT     (CFolderPar
COMMENT     (CGroupPar (CParagraph 0 (8 0) 1 1 1 0 178)
COMMENT     (CObjectList)) "SacI: 0 sites") 5 1 "GAGCTC"
COMMENT     "CTCGAG")
COMMENT     #382=(CRSFolderPar
COMMENT     (CFolderPar
COMMENT     (CGroupPar (CParagraph 0 (8 0) 1 1 1 0 178)
COMMENT     (CObjectList)) "SalI: 0 sites") 1 5 "GTCGAC"
COMMENT     "CAGCTG")
COMMENT     #383=(CRSFolderPar
COMMENT     (CFolderPar
COMMENT     (CGroupPar (CParagraph 0 (8 0) 1 1 1 0 178)
COMMENT     (CObjectList)) "SanDI: 0 sites") 2 5 "GGGWCCC"
COMMENT     "CCCWGGG")
COMMENT     #384=(CRSFolderPar
COMMENT     (CFolderPar
COMMENT     (CGroupPar (CParagraph 0 (8 0) 1 1 1 0 178)
COMMENT     (CObjectList)) "SapI: 0 sites") 8 11
COMMENT     "GCTCTTCNNNNN" "CGAGAAGNNNNN")
COMMENT     #385=(CRSFolderPar
COMMENT     (CFolderPar
COMMENT     (CGroupPar (CParagraph 0 (8 0) 1 1 1 0 178)
COMMENT     (CObjectList)) "SexAI: 0 sites") 1 6 "ACCWGGT"
COMMENT     "TGGWCCA")
COMMENT     #386=(CRSFolderPar
COMMENT     (CFolderPar
COMMENT     (CGroupPar (CParagraph 0 (8 0) 1 1 1 0 178)
COMMENT     (CObjectList)) "SnaBI: 0 sites") 3 3 "TACGTA"
COMMENT     "ATGCAT")
COMMENT     #387=(CRSFolderPar
COMMENT     (CFolderPar
COMMENT     (CGroupPar (CParagraph 0 (8 0) 1 1 1 0 178)
COMMENT     (CObjectList)) "SpeI: 0 sites") 1 5 "ACTAGT"
COMMENT     "TGATCA")
COMMENT     #388=(CRSFolderPar
COMMENT     (CFolderPar
COMMENT     (CGroupPar (CParagraph 0 (8 0) 1 1 1 0 178)
COMMENT     (CObjectList)) "Sse8647I: 0 sites") 2 5 "AGGWCCT"
COMMENT     "TCCWGGA")
COMMENT     #389=(CRSFolderPar
COMMENT     (CFolderPar
COMMENT     (CGroupPar (CParagraph 0 (8 0) 1 1 1 0 178)
COMMENT     (CObjectList)) "StuI: 0 sites") 3 3 "AGGCCT"
COMMENT     "TCCGGA")
COMMENT     #390=(CRSFolderPar
COMMENT     (CFolderPar
COMMENT     (CGroupPar (CParagraph 0 (8 0) 1 1 1 0 178)
COMMENT     (CObjectList)) "SwaI: 0 sites") 4 4 "ATTTAAAT"
COMMENT     "TAAATTTA")
COMMENT     #391=(CRSFolderPar
COMMENT     (CFolderPar
COMMENT     (CGroupPar (CParagraph 0 (8 0) 1 1 1 0 178)
COMMENT     (CObjectList)) "Tth111I: 0 sites") 4 5
COMMENT     "GACNNNGTC" "CTGNNNCAG")
COMMENT     #392=(CRSFolderPar
COMMENT     (CFolderPar
COMMENT     (CGroupPar (CParagraph 1 (8 0) 1 1 1 0 178)
COMMENT     (CObjectList
COMMENT     #393=(CGroupPar
COMMENT     (CParagraph 0 (10 #3# 0) 1 2 2 0 180)
COMMENT     (CObjectList
COMMENT     #394=(CLinePar
COMMENT     (CParagraph 0 (1 #3# 1) 1 2 2 0 191)
COMMENT     " N1: 651 " 1))))) "Acc65I: 1 site")
COMMENT     1 5 "GGTACC" "CCATGG")
COMMENT     #395=(CRSFolderPar
COMMENT     (CFolderPar
COMMENT     (CGroupPar (CParagraph 1 (8 0) 1 1 1 0 178)
COMMENT     (CObjectList
COMMENT     #396=(CGroupPar
COMMENT     (CParagraph 0 (10 #12# 0) 1 2 2 0 180)
COMMENT     (CObjectList
COMMENT     #397=(CLinePar
COMMENT     (CParagraph 0 (1 #12# 1) 1 2 2 0
COMMENT     191) " N1: 654 " 1)))))
COMMENT     "AgeI: 1 site") 1 5 "ACCGGT" "TGGCCA")
COMMENT     #398=(CRSFolderPar
COMMENT     (CFolderPar
COMMENT     (CGroupPar (CParagraph 1 (8 0) 1 1 1 0 178)
COMMENT     (CObjectList
COMMENT     #399=(CGroupPar
COMMENT     (CParagraph 0 (10 #19# 0) 1 2 2 0 180)
COMMENT     (CObjectList
COMMENT     #400=(CLinePar
COMMENT     (CParagraph 0 (1 #19# 1) 1 2 2 0
COMMENT     191) " N1: 1290 " 1)))))
COMMENT     "ApaBI: 1 site") 8 3 "GCANNNNNTGC" "CGTNNNNNACG")
COMMENT     #401=(CRSFolderPar
COMMENT     (CFolderPar
COMMENT     (CGroupPar (CParagraph 1 (8 0) 1 1 1 0 178)
COMMENT     (CObjectList
COMMENT     #402=(CGroupPar
COMMENT     (CParagraph 0 (10 #24# 0) 1 2 2 0 180)
COMMENT     (CObjectList
COMMENT     #403=(CLinePar
COMMENT     (CParagraph 0 (1 #24# 1) 1 2 2 0
COMMENT     191) " N1: 5403 " 1)))))
COMMENT     "AseI: 1 site") 2 4 "ATTAAT" "TAATTA")
COMMENT     #404=(CRSFolderPar
COMMENT     (CFolderPar
COMMENT     (CGroupPar (CParagraph 1 (8 0) 1 1 1 0 178)
COMMENT     (CObjectList
COMMENT     #405=(CGroupPar
COMMENT     (CParagraph 0 (10 #28# 0) 1 2 2 0 180)
COMMENT     (CObjectList
COMMENT     #406=(CLinePar
COMMENT     (CParagraph 0 (1 #28# 1) 1 2 2 0
COMMENT     191) " N1: 1146 " 1)))))
COMMENT     "AvrII: 1 site") 1 5 "CCTAGG" "GGATCC")
COMMENT     #407=(CRSFolderPar
COMMENT     (CFolderPar
COMMENT     (CGroupPar (CParagraph 1 (8 0) 1 1 1 0 178)
COMMENT     (CObjectList
COMMENT     #408=(CGroupPar
COMMENT     (CParagraph 0 (10 #30# 0) 1 2 2 0 180)
COMMENT     (CObjectList
COMMENT     #409=(CLinePar
COMMENT     (CParagraph 0 (1 #30# 1) 1 2 2 0
COMMENT     191) " N1: 642 " 1)))))
COMMENT     "BamHI: 1 site") 1 5 "GGATCC" "CCTAGG")
COMMENT     #410=(CRSFolderPar
COMMENT     (CFolderPar
COMMENT     (CGroupPar (CParagraph 1 (8 0) 1 1 1 0 178)
COMMENT     (CObjectList
COMMENT     #411=(CGroupPar
COMMENT     (CParagraph 0 (10 #43# 0) 1 2 2 0 180)
COMMENT     (CObjectList
COMMENT     #412=(CLinePar
COMMENT     (CParagraph 0 (1 #43# 1) 1 2 2 0
COMMENT     191) " N1: 1681 " 1)))))
COMMENT     "BclI: 1 site") 1 5 "TGATCA" "ACTAGT")
COMMENT     #413=(CRSFolderPar
COMMENT     (CFolderPar
COMMENT     (CGroupPar (CParagraph 1 (8 0) 1 1 1 0 178)
COMMENT     (CObjectList)) "BfrBI: 1 site") 3 3 "ATGCAT"
COMMENT     "TACGTA")
COMMENT     #414=(CRSFolderPar
COMMENT     (CFolderPar
COMMENT     (CGroupPar (CParagraph 1 (8 0) 1 1 1 0 178)
COMMENT     (CObjectList
COMMENT     #415=(CGroupPar
COMMENT     (CParagraph 0 (10 #47# 0) 1 2 2 0 180)
COMMENT     (CObjectList
COMMENT     #416=(CLinePar
COMMENT     (CParagraph 0 (1 #47# 1) 1 2 2 0
COMMENT     191) " N1: 3210 " 1)))))
COMMENT     "BglII: 1 site") 1 5 "AGATCT" "TCTAGA")
COMMENT     #417=(CRSFolderPar
COMMENT     (CFolderPar
COMMENT     (CGroupPar (CParagraph 1 (8 0) 1 1 1 0 178)
COMMENT     (CObjectList
COMMENT     #418=(CGroupPar
COMMENT     (CParagraph 0 (10 #82# 0) 1 2 2 0 180)
COMMENT     (CObjectList
COMMENT     #419=(CLinePar
COMMENT     (CParagraph 0 (1 #82# 1) 1 2 2 0
COMMENT     191) " N1: 1029 " 1)))))
COMMENT     "BspMI: 1 site") 10 14 "ACCTGCNNNNNNNNN"
COMMENT     "TGGACGNNNNNNNNN")
COMMENT     #420=(CRSFolderPar
COMMENT     (CFolderPar
COMMENT     (CGroupPar (CParagraph 1 (8 0) 1 1 1 0 178)
COMMENT     (CObjectList
COMMENT     #421=(CGroupPar
COMMENT     (CParagraph 0 (10 #86# 0) 1 2 2 0 180)
COMMENT     (CObjectList
COMMENT     #422=(CLinePar
COMMENT     (CParagraph 0 (1 #86# 1) 1 2 2 0
COMMENT     191) " N1: 2347 " 1)))))
COMMENT     "BsrGI: 1 site") 1 5 "TGTACA" "ACATGT")
COMMENT     #423=(CRSFolderPar
COMMENT     (CFolderPar
COMMENT     (CGroupPar (CParagraph 1 (8 0) 1 1 1 0 178)
COMMENT     (CObjectList
COMMENT     #424=(CGroupPar
COMMENT     (CParagraph 0 (10 #90# 0) 1 2 2 0 180)
COMMENT     (CObjectList
COMMENT     #425=(CLinePar
COMMENT     (CParagraph 0 (1 #90# 1) 1 2 2 0
COMMENT     191) " N1: 1289 " 1)))))
COMMENT     "BstAPI: 1 site") 7 4 "GCANNNNNTGC" "CGTNNNNNACG")
COMMENT     #426=(CRSFolderPar
COMMENT     (CFolderPar
COMMENT     (CGroupPar (CParagraph 1 (8 0) 1 1 1 0 178)
COMMENT     (CObjectList
COMMENT     #427=(CGroupPar
COMMENT     (CParagraph 0 (10 #127# 0) 1 2 2 0 180)
COMMENT     (CObjectList
COMMENT     #428=(CLinePar
COMMENT     (CParagraph 0 (1 #127# 1) 1 2 2 0
COMMENT     191) " N1: 2574 " 1)))))
COMMENT     "EcoRI: 1 site") 1 5 "GAATTC" "CTTAAG")
COMMENT     #429=(CRSFolderPar
COMMENT     (CFolderPar
COMMENT     (CGroupPar (CParagraph 1 (8 0) 1 1 1 0 178)
COMMENT     (CObjectList)) "EcoRV: 1 site") 3 3 "GATATC"
COMMENT     "CTATAG")
COMMENT     #430=(CRSFolderPar
COMMENT     (CFolderPar
COMMENT     (CGroupPar (CParagraph 1 (8 0) 1 1 1 0 178)
COMMENT     (CObjectList
COMMENT     #431=(CGroupPar
COMMENT     (CParagraph 0 (10 #130# 0) 1 2 2 0 180)
COMMENT     (CObjectList
COMMENT     #432=(CLinePar
COMMENT     (CParagraph 0 (1 #130# 1) 1 2 2 0
COMMENT     191) " N1: 1934 " 1)))))
COMMENT     "FalI: 1 site") 38 1
COMMENT     "NNNNNNNNNNNNNNAAGNNNNNCTTNNNNNNNNNNNNNN"
COMMENT     "NNNNNNNNNNNNNNTTCNNNNNGAANNNNNNNNNNNNNN")
COMMENT     #433=(CRSFolderPar
COMMENT     (CFolderPar
COMMENT     (CGroupPar (CParagraph 1 (8 0) 1 1 1 0 178)
COMMENT     (CObjectList)) "FspAI: 1 site") 4 4 "RTGCGCAY"
COMMENT     "YACGCGTR")
COMMENT     #434=(CRSFolderPar
COMMENT     (CFolderPar
COMMENT     (CGroupPar (CParagraph 1 (8 0) 1 1 1 0 178)
COMMENT     (CObjectList
COMMENT     #435=(CGroupPar
COMMENT     (CParagraph 0 (10 #148# 0) 1 2 2 0 180)
COMMENT     (CObjectList
COMMENT     #436=(CLinePar
COMMENT     (CParagraph 0 (1 #148# 1) 1 2 2 0
COMMENT     191) " N1: 2586 " 1)))))
COMMENT     "HindIII: 1 site") 1 5 "AAGCTT" "TTCGAA")
COMMENT     #437=(CRSFolderPar
COMMENT     (CFolderPar
COMMENT     (CGroupPar (CParagraph 1 (8 0) 1 1 1 0 178)
COMMENT     (CObjectList
COMMENT     #438=(CGroupPar
COMMENT     (CParagraph 0 (10 #165# 0) 1 2 2 0 180)
COMMENT     (CObjectList
COMMENT     #439=(CLinePar
COMMENT     (CParagraph 0 (1 #165# 1) 1 2 2 0
COMMENT     191) " N1: 655 " 1)))))
COMMENT     "KpnI: 1 site") 5 1 "GGTACC" "CCATGG")
COMMENT     #440=(CRSFolderPar
COMMENT     (CFolderPar
COMMENT     (CGroupPar (CParagraph 1 (8 0) 1 1 1 0 178)
COMMENT     (CObjectList
COMMENT     #441=(CGroupPar
COMMENT     (CParagraph 0 (10 #171# 0) 1 2 2 0 180)
COMMENT     (CObjectList
COMMENT     #442=(CLinePar
COMMENT     (CParagraph 0 (1 #171# 1) 1 2 2 0
COMMENT     191) " N1: 151 " 1)))))
COMMENT     "MluI: 1 site") 1 5 "ACGCGT" "TGCGCA")
COMMENT     #443=(CRSFolderPar
COMMENT     (CFolderPar
COMMENT     (CGroupPar (CParagraph 1 (8 0) 1 1 1 0 178)
COMMENT     (CObjectList
COMMENT     #444=(CGroupPar
COMMENT     (CParagraph 0 (10 #183# 0) 1 2 2 0 180)
COMMENT     (CObjectList
COMMENT     #445=(CLinePar
COMMENT     (CParagraph 0 (1 #183# 1) 1 2 2 0
COMMENT     191) " N1: 664 " 1)))))
COMMENT     "NcoI: 1 site") 1 5 "CCATGG" "GGTACC")
COMMENT     #446=(CRSFolderPar
COMMENT     (CFolderPar
COMMENT     (CGroupPar (CParagraph 1 (8 0) 1 1 1 0 178)
COMMENT     (CObjectList
COMMENT     #447=(CGroupPar
COMMENT     (CParagraph 0 (10 #191# 0) 1 2 2 0 180)
COMMENT     (CObjectList
COMMENT     #448=(CLinePar
COMMENT     (CParagraph 0 (1 #191# 1) 1 2 2 0
COMMENT     191) " N1: 3536 " 1)))))
COMMENT     "NsiI: 1 site") 5 1 "ATGCAT" "TACGTA")
COMMENT     #449=(CRSFolderPar
COMMENT     (CFolderPar
COMMENT     (CGroupPar (CParagraph 1 (8 0) 1 1 1 0 178)
COMMENT     (CObjectList
COMMENT     #450=(CGroupPar
COMMENT     (CParagraph 0 (10 #194# 0) 1 2 2 0 180)
COMMENT     (CObjectList
COMMENT     #451=(CLinePar
COMMENT     (CParagraph 0 (1 #194# 1) 1 2 2 0
COMMENT     191) " N1: 6466 " 1)))))
COMMENT     "PciI: 1 site") 1 5 "ACATGT" "TGTACA")
COMMENT     #452=(CRSFolderPar
COMMENT     (CFolderPar
COMMENT     (CGroupPar (CParagraph 1 (8 0) 1 1 1 0 178)
COMMENT     (CObjectList
COMMENT     #453=(CGroupPar
COMMENT     (CParagraph 0 (10 #201# 0) 1 2 2 0 180)
COMMENT     (CObjectList
COMMENT     #454=(CLinePar
COMMENT     (CParagraph 0 (1 #201# 1) 1 2 2 0
COMMENT     191) " N1: 3532 " 1)))))
COMMENT     "Ppu10I: 1 site") 1 5 "ATGCAT" "TACGTA")
COMMENT     #455=(CRSFolderPar
COMMENT     (CFolderPar
COMMENT     (CGroupPar (CParagraph 1 (8 0) 1 1 1 0 178)
COMMENT     (CObjectList)) "PsiI: 1 site") 3 3 "TTATAA"
COMMENT     "AATATT")
COMMENT     #456=(CRSFolderPar
COMMENT     (CFolderPar
COMMENT     (CGroupPar (CParagraph 1 (8 0) 1 1 1 0 178)
COMMENT     (CObjectList
COMMENT     #457=(CGroupPar
COMMENT     (CParagraph 0 (10 #211# 0) 1 2 2 0 180)
COMMENT     (CObjectList
COMMENT     #458=(CLinePar
COMMENT     (CParagraph 0 (1 #211# 1) 1 2 2 0
COMMENT     191) " N1: 5209 " 1)))))
COMMENT     "PvuI: 1 site") 4 2 "CGATCG" "GCTAGC")
COMMENT     #459=(CRSFolderPar
COMMENT     (CFolderPar
COMMENT     (CGroupPar (CParagraph 1 (8 0) 1 1 1 0 178)
COMMENT     (CObjectList)) "ScaI: 1 site") 3 3 "AGTACT"
COMMENT     "TCATGA")
COMMENT     #460=(CRSFolderPar
COMMENT     (CFolderPar
COMMENT     (CGroupPar (CParagraph 1 (8 0) 1 1 1 0 178)
COMMENT     (CObjectList)) "SciI: 1 site") 3 3 "CTCGAG"
COMMENT     "GAGCTC")
COMMENT     #461=(CRSFolderPar
COMMENT     (CFolderPar
COMMENT     (CGroupPar (CParagraph 1 (8 0) 1 1 1 0 178)
COMMENT     (CObjectList
COMMENT     #462=(CGroupPar
COMMENT     (CParagraph 0 (10 #230# 0) 1 2 2 0 180)
COMMENT     (CObjectList
COMMENT     #463=(CLinePar
COMMENT     (CParagraph 0 (1 #230# 1) 1 2 2 0
COMMENT     191) " N1: 1260 " 1)))))
COMMENT     "SfiI: 1 site") 8 5 "GGCCNNNNNGGCC"
COMMENT     "CCGGNNNNNCCGG")
COMMENT     #464=(CRSFolderPar
COMMENT     (CFolderPar
COMMENT     (CGroupPar (CParagraph 1 (8 0) 1 1 1 0 178)
COMMENT     (CObjectList
COMMENT     #465=(CGroupPar
COMMENT     (CParagraph 0 (10 #240# 0) 1 2 2 0 180)
COMMENT     (CObjectList
COMMENT     #466=(CLinePar
COMMENT     (CParagraph 0 (1 #240# 1) 1 2 2 0
COMMENT     191) " N1: 566 " 1)))))
COMMENT     "Sse232I: 1 site") 2 6 "CGCCGGCG" "GCGGCCGC")
COMMENT     #467=(CRSFolderPar
COMMENT     (CFolderPar
COMMENT     (CGroupPar (CParagraph 1 (8 0) 1 1 1 0 178)
COMMENT     (CObjectList
COMMENT     #468=(CGroupPar
COMMENT     (CParagraph 0 (10 #267# 0) 1 2 2 0 180)
COMMENT     (CObjectList
COMMENT     #469=(CLinePar
COMMENT     (CParagraph 0 (1 #267# 1) 1 2 2 0
COMMENT     191) " N1: 160 " 1)))))
COMMENT     "XbaI: 1 site") 1 5 "TCTAGA" "AGATCT")
COMMENT     #470=(CRSFolderPar
COMMENT     (CFolderPar
COMMENT     (CGroupPar (CParagraph 1 (8 0) 1 1 1 0 178)
COMMENT     (CObjectList
COMMENT     #471=(CGroupPar
COMMENT     (CParagraph 0 (10 #269# 0) 1 2 2 0 180)
COMMENT     (CObjectList
COMMENT     #472=(CLinePar
COMMENT     (CParagraph 0 (1 #269# 1) 1 2 2 0
COMMENT     191) " N1: 3204 " 1)))))
COMMENT     "XhoI: 1 site") 1 5 "CTCGAG" "GAGCTC")
COMMENT     #473=(CRSFolderPar
COMMENT     (CFolderPar
COMMENT     (CGroupPar (CParagraph 1 (8 0) 1 1 1 0 178)
COMMENT     (CObjectList)) "XmnI: 1 site") 5 5 "GAANNNNTTC"
COMMENT     "CTTNNNNAAG")
COMMENT     #474=(CRSFolderPar
COMMENT     (CFolderPar
COMMENT     (CGroupPar (CParagraph 2 (8 0) 1 1 1 0 178)
COMMENT     (CObjectList)) "AfeI: 2 sites") 3 3 "AGCGCT"
COMMENT     "TCGCGA")
COMMENT     #475=(CRSFolderPar
COMMENT     (CFolderPar
COMMENT     (CGroupPar (CParagraph 2 (8 0) 1 1 1 0 178)
COMMENT     (CObjectList)) "AflIII: 2 sites") 1 5 "ACRYGT"
COMMENT     "TGYRCA")
COMMENT     #476=(CRSFolderPar
COMMENT     (CFolderPar
COMMENT     (CGroupPar (CParagraph 2 (8 0) 1 1 1 0 178)
COMMENT     (CObjectList)) "AloI: 2 sites") 25 20
COMMENT     "GAACNNNNNNTCCNNNNNNNNNNNNN"
COMMENT     "CTTGNNNNNNAGGNNNNNNNNNNNNN")
COMMENT     #477=(CRSFolderPar
COMMENT     (CFolderPar
COMMENT     (CGroupPar (CParagraph 2 (8 0) 1 1 1 0 178)
COMMENT     (CObjectList)) "BplI: 2 sites") 38 1
COMMENT     "NNNNNNNNNNNNNNGAGNNNNNCTCNNNNNNNNNNNNNN"
COMMENT     "NNNNNNNNNNNNNNCTCNNNNNGAGNNNNNNNNNNNNNN")
COMMENT     #478=(CRSFolderPar
COMMENT     (CFolderPar
COMMENT     (CGroupPar (CParagraph 2 (8 0) 1 1 1 0 178)
COMMENT     (CObjectList)) "BsaBI: 2 sites") 5 5 "GATNNNNATC"
COMMENT     "CTANNNNTAG")
COMMENT     #479=(CRSFolderPar
COMMENT     (CFolderPar
COMMENT     (CGroupPar (CParagraph 2 (8 0) 1 1 1 0 178)
COMMENT     (CObjectList)) "BsaI: 2 sites") 7 11
COMMENT     "GGTCTCNNNNNN" "CCAGAGNNNNNN")
COMMENT     #480=(CRSFolderPar
COMMENT     (CFolderPar
COMMENT     (CGroupPar (CParagraph 2 (8 0) 1 1 1 0 178)
COMMENT     (CObjectList)) "BstEII: 2 sites") 1 6 "GGTNACC"
COMMENT     "CCANTGG")
COMMENT     #481=(CRSFolderPar
COMMENT     (CFolderPar
COMMENT     (CGroupPar (CParagraph 2 (8 0) 1 1 1 0 178)
COMMENT     (CObjectList)) "ClaI: 2 sites") 2 4 "ATCGAT"
COMMENT     "TAGCTA")
COMMENT     #482=(CRSFolderPar
COMMENT     (CFolderPar
COMMENT     (CGroupPar (CParagraph 2 (8 0) 1 1 1 0 178)
COMMENT     (CObjectList)) "DraIII: 2 sites") 6 3 "CACNNNGTG"
COMMENT     "GTGNNNCAC")
COMMENT     #483=(CRSFolderPar
COMMENT     (CFolderPar
COMMENT     (CGroupPar (CParagraph 2 (8 0) 1 1 1 0 178)
COMMENT     (CObjectList)) "EarI: 2 sites") 7 10
COMMENT     "CTCTTCNNNNN" "GAGAAGNNNNN")
COMMENT     #484=(CRSFolderPar
COMMENT     (CFolderPar
COMMENT     (CGroupPar (CParagraph 2 (8 0) 1 1 1 0 178)
COMMENT     (CObjectList)) "PmlI: 2 sites") 3 3 "CACGTG"
COMMENT     "GTGCAC")
COMMENT     #485=(CRSFolderPar
COMMENT     (CFolderPar
COMMENT     (CGroupPar (CParagraph 2 (8 0) 1 1 1 0 178)
COMMENT     (CObjectList)) "RsrII: 2 sites") 2 5 "CGGWCCG"
COMMENT     "GCCWGGC")
COMMENT     #486=(CRSFolderPar
COMMENT     (CFolderPar
COMMENT     (CGroupPar (CParagraph 2 (8 0) 1 1 1 0 178)
COMMENT     (CObjectList)) "SbfI: 2 sites") 6 2 "CCTGCAGG"
COMMENT     "GGACGTCC")
COMMENT     #487=(CRSFolderPar
COMMENT     (CFolderPar
COMMENT     (CGroupPar (CParagraph 2 (8 0) 1 1 1 0 178)
COMMENT     (CObjectList)) "SgrAI: 2 sites") 2 6 "CRCCGGYG"
COMMENT     "GYGGCCRC")
COMMENT     #488=(CRSFolderPar
COMMENT     (CFolderPar
COMMENT     (CGroupPar (CParagraph 2 (8 0) 1 1 1 0 178)
COMMENT     (CObjectList)) "SphI: 2 sites") 5 1 "GCATGC"
COMMENT     "CGTACG")
COMMENT     #489=(CRSFolderPar
COMMENT     (CFolderPar
COMMENT     (CGroupPar (CParagraph 2 (8 0) 1 1 1 0 178)
COMMENT     (CObjectList)) "XcmI: 2 sites") 8 7
COMMENT     "CCANNNNNNNNNTGG" "GGTNNNNNNNNNACC")
COMMENT     #490=(CRSFolderPar
COMMENT     (CFolderPar
COMMENT     (CGroupPar (CParagraph 3 (8 0) 1 1 1 0 178)
COMMENT     (CObjectList)) "NotI: 3 sites") 2 6 "GCGGCCGC"
COMMENT     "CGCCGGCG")
COMMENT     #491=(CRSFolderPar
COMMENT     (CFolderPar
COMMENT     (CGroupPar (CParagraph 3 (8 0) 1 1 1 0 178)
COMMENT     (CObjectList)) "AatII: 3 sites") 5 1 "GACGTC"
COMMENT     "CTGCAG")
COMMENT     #492=(CRSFolderPar
COMMENT     (CFolderPar
COMMENT     (CGroupPar (CParagraph 3 (8 0) 1 1 1 0 178)
COMMENT     (CObjectList)) "AclI: 3 sites") 2 4 "AACGTT"
COMMENT     "TTGCAA")
COMMENT     #493=(CRSFolderPar
COMMENT     (CFolderPar
COMMENT     (CGroupPar (CParagraph 3 (8 0) 1 1 1 0 178)
COMMENT     (CObjectList)) "AleI: 3 sites") 5 5 "CACNNNNGTG"
COMMENT     "GTGNNNNCAC")
COMMENT     #494=(CRSFolderPar
COMMENT     (CFolderPar
COMMENT     (CGroupPar (CParagraph 3 (8 0) 1 1 1 0 178)
COMMENT     (CObjectList)) "AlwNI: 3 sites") 6 3 "CAGNNNCTG"
COMMENT     "GTCNNNGAC")
COMMENT     #495=(CRSFolderPar
COMMENT     (CFolderPar
COMMENT     (CGroupPar (CParagraph 3 (8 0) 1 1 1 0 178)
COMMENT     (CObjectList)) "Bbr7I: 3 sites") 13 17
COMMENT     "GAAGACNNNNNNNNNNNN" "CTTCTGNNNNNNNNNNNN")
COMMENT     #496=(CRSFolderPar
COMMENT     (CFolderPar
COMMENT     (CGroupPar (CParagraph 3 (8 0) 1 1 1 0 178)
COMMENT     (CObjectList)) "BbsI: 3 sites") 8 12
COMMENT     "GAAGACNNNNNNN" "CTTCTGNNNNNNN")
COMMENT     #497=(CRSFolderPar
COMMENT     (CFolderPar
COMMENT     (CGroupPar (CParagraph 3 (8 0) 1 1 1 0 178)
COMMENT     (CObjectList)) "BcgI: 3 sites") 24 22
COMMENT     "CGANNNNNNTGCNNNNNNNNNNNNN"
COMMENT     "GCTNNNNNNACGNNNNNNNNNNNNN")
COMMENT     #498=(CRSFolderPar
COMMENT     (CFolderPar
COMMENT     (CGroupPar (CParagraph 3 (8 0) 1 1 1 0 178)
COMMENT     (CObjectList)) "BlpI: 3 sites") 2 5 "GCTNAGC"
COMMENT     "CGANTCG")
COMMENT     #499=(CRSFolderPar
COMMENT     (CFolderPar
COMMENT     (CGroupPar (CParagraph 3 (8 0) 1 1 1 0 178)
COMMENT     (CObjectList)) "BmrI: 3 sites") 11 10
COMMENT     "ACTGGGNNNNNN" "TGACCCNNNNNN")
COMMENT     #500=(CRSFolderPar
COMMENT     (CFolderPar
COMMENT     (CGroupPar (CParagraph 3 (8 0) 1 1 1 0 178)
COMMENT     (CObjectList)) "BsgI: 3 sites") 22 20
COMMENT     "GTGCAGNNNNNNNNNNNNNNNNN" "CACGTCNNNNNNNNNNNNNNNNN")
COMMENT     #501=(CRSFolderPar
COMMENT     (CFolderPar
COMMENT     (CGroupPar (CParagraph 3 (8 0) 1 1 1 0 178)
COMMENT     (CObjectList)) "BsmBI: 3 sites") 7 11
COMMENT     "CGTCTCNNNNNN" "GCAGAGNNNNNN")
COMMENT     #502=(CRSFolderPar
COMMENT     (CFolderPar
COMMENT     (CGroupPar (CParagraph 3 (8 0) 1 1 1 0 178)
COMMENT     (CObjectList)) "BspHI: 3 sites") 1 5 "TCATGA"
COMMENT     "AGTACT")
COMMENT     #503=(CRSFolderPar
COMMENT     (CFolderPar
COMMENT     (CGroupPar (CParagraph 3 (8 0) 1 1 1 0 178)
COMMENT     (CObjectList)) "BstXI: 3 sites") 8 4
COMMENT     "CCANNNNNNTGG" "GGTNNNNNNACC")
COMMENT     #504=(CRSFolderPar
COMMENT     (CFolderPar
COMMENT     (CGroupPar (CParagraph 3 (8 0) 1 1 1 0 178)
COMMENT     (CObjectList)) "DraI: 3 sites") 3 3 "TTTAAA"
COMMENT     "AAATTT")
COMMENT     #505=(CRSFolderPar
COMMENT     (CFolderPar
COMMENT     (CGroupPar (CParagraph 3 (8 0) 1 1 1 0 178)
COMMENT     (CObjectList)) "DrdI: 3 sites") 7 5
COMMENT     "GACNNNNNNGTC" "CTGNNNNNNCAG")
COMMENT     #506=(CRSFolderPar
COMMENT     (CFolderPar
COMMENT     (CGroupPar (CParagraph 3 (8 0) 1 1 1 0 178)
COMMENT     (CObjectList)) "EagI: 3 sites") 1 5 "CGGCCG"
COMMENT     "GCCGGC")
COMMENT     #507=(CRSFolderPar
COMMENT     (CFolderPar
COMMENT     (CGroupPar (CParagraph 3 (8 0) 1 1 1 0 178)
COMMENT     (CObjectList)) "FspI: 3 sites") 3 3 "TGCGCA"
COMMENT     "ACGCGT")
COMMENT     #508=(CRSFolderPar
COMMENT     (CFolderPar
COMMENT     (CGroupPar (CParagraph 3 (8 0) 1 1 1 0 178)
COMMENT     (CObjectList)) "PflMI: 3 sites") 7 4
COMMENT     "CCANNNNNTGG" "GGTNNNNNACC")
COMMENT     #509=(CRSFolderPar
COMMENT     (CFolderPar
COMMENT     (CGroupPar (CParagraph 3 (8 0) 1 1 1 0 178)
COMMENT     (CObjectList)) "PfoI: 3 sites") 1 6 "TCCNGGA"
COMMENT     "AGGNCCT")
COMMENT     #510=(CRSFolderPar
COMMENT     (CFolderPar
COMMENT     (CGroupPar (CParagraph 3 (8 0) 1 1 1 0 178)
COMMENT     (CObjectList)) "PstI: 3 sites") 5 1 "CTGCAG"
COMMENT     "GACGTC")
COMMENT     #511=(CRSFolderPar
COMMENT     (CFolderPar
COMMENT     (CGroupPar (CParagraph 3 (8 0) 1 1 1 0 178)
COMMENT     (CObjectList)) "RleAI: 3 sites") 18 15
COMMENT     "CCCACANNNNNNNNNNNNN" "GGGTGTNNNNNNNNNNNNN")
COMMENT     #512=(CRSFolderPar
COMMENT     (CFolderPar
COMMENT     (CGroupPar (CParagraph 3 (8 0) 1 1 1 0 178)
COMMENT     (CObjectList)) "SacII: 3 sites") 4 2 "CCGCGG"
COMMENT     "GGCGCC")
COMMENT     #513=(CRSFolderPar
COMMENT     (CFolderPar
COMMENT     (CGroupPar (CParagraph 3 (8 0) 1 1 1 0 178)
COMMENT     (CObjectList)) "SspI: 3 sites") 3 3 "AATATT"
COMMENT     "TTATAA")
COMMENT     #514=(CRSFolderPar
COMMENT     (CFolderPar
COMMENT     (CGroupPar (CParagraph 3 (8 0) 1 1 1 0 178)
COMMENT     (CObjectList)) "ZraI: 3 sites") 3 3 "GACGTC"
COMMENT     "CTGCAG")
COMMENT     #515=(CRSFolderPar
COMMENT     (CFolderPar
COMMENT     (CGroupPar (CParagraph 4 (8 0) 1 1 1 0 178)
COMMENT     (CObjectList)) "ApaI: 4 sites") 5 1 "GGGCCC"
COMMENT     "CCCGGG")
COMMENT     #516=(CRSFolderPar
COMMENT     (CFolderPar
COMMENT     (CGroupPar (CParagraph 4 (8 0) 1 1 1 0 178)
COMMENT     (CObjectList)) "BbvCI: 4 sites") 2 5 "CCTCAGC"
COMMENT     "GGAGTCG")
COMMENT     #517=(CRSFolderPar
COMMENT     (CFolderPar
COMMENT     (CGroupPar (CParagraph 4 (8 0) 1 1 1 0 178)
COMMENT     (CObjectList)) "Bpu10I: 4 sites") 2 5 "CCTNAGC"
COMMENT     "GGANTCG")
COMMENT     #518=(CRSFolderPar
COMMENT     (CFolderPar
COMMENT     (CGroupPar (CParagraph 4 (8 0) 1 1 1 0 178)
COMMENT     (CObjectList)) "BpuEI: 4 sites") 22 20
COMMENT     "CTTGAGNNNNNNNNNNNNNNNNN" "GAACTCNNNNNNNNNNNNNNNNN")
COMMENT     #519=(CRSFolderPar
COMMENT     (CFolderPar
COMMENT     (CGroupPar (CParagraph 4 (8 0) 1 1 1 0 178)
COMMENT     (CObjectList)) "BsaAI: 4 sites") 3 3 "YACGTR"
COMMENT     "RTGCAY")
COMMENT     #520=(CRSFolderPar
COMMENT     (CFolderPar
COMMENT     (CGroupPar (CParagraph 4 (8 0) 1 1 1 0 178)
COMMENT     (CObjectList)) "BsaWI: 4 sites") 1 5 "WCCGGW"
COMMENT     "WGGCCW")
COMMENT     #521=(CRSFolderPar
COMMENT     (CFolderPar
COMMENT     (CGroupPar (CParagraph 4 (8 0) 1 1 1 0 178)
COMMENT     (CObjectList)) "BsrBI: 4 sites") 3 3 "CCGCTC"
COMMENT     "GGCGAG")
COMMENT     #522=(CRSFolderPar
COMMENT     (CFolderPar
COMMENT     (CGroupPar (CParagraph 4 (8 0) 1 1 1 0 178)
COMMENT     (CObjectList)) "BsrDI: 4 sites") 8 6 "GCAATGNNN"
COMMENT     "CGTTACNNN")
COMMENT     #523=(CRSFolderPar
COMMENT     (CFolderPar
COMMENT     (CGroupPar (CParagraph 4 (8 0) 1 1 1 0 178)
COMMENT     (CObjectList)) "BssSI: 4 sites") 1 5 "CACGAG"
COMMENT     "GTGCTC")
COMMENT     #524=(CRSFolderPar
COMMENT     (CFolderPar
COMMENT     (CGroupPar (CParagraph 4 (8 0) 1 1 1 0 178)
COMMENT     (CObjectList)) "PspOMI: 4 sites") 1 5 "GGGCCC"
COMMENT     "CCCGGG")
COMMENT     #525=(CRSFolderPar
COMMENT     (CFolderPar
COMMENT     (CGroupPar (CParagraph 4 (8 0) 1 1 1 0 178)
COMMENT     (CObjectList)) "SrfI: 4 sites") 4 4 "GCCCGGGC"
COMMENT     "CGGGCCCG")
COMMENT     #526=(CRSFolderPar
COMMENT     (CFolderPar
COMMENT     (CGroupPar (CParagraph 4 (8 0) 1 1 1 0 178)
COMMENT     (CObjectList)) "TaqII: 4 sites") 17 15
COMMENT     "GACCGANNNNNNNNNNNN" "CTGGCTNNNNNNNNNNNN")
COMMENT     #527=(CRSFolderPar
COMMENT     (CFolderPar
COMMENT     (CGroupPar (CParagraph 4 (8 0) 1 1 1 0 178)
COMMENT     (CObjectList)) "TatI: 4 sites") 1 5 "WGTACW"
COMMENT     "WCATGW")
COMMENT     #528=(CRSFolderPar
COMMENT     (CFolderPar
COMMENT     (CGroupPar (CParagraph 5 (8 0) 1 1 1 0 178)
COMMENT     (CObjectList)) "AhdI: 5 sites") 6 5 "GACNNNNNGTC"
COMMENT     "CTGNNNNNCAG")
COMMENT     #529=(CRSFolderPar
COMMENT     (CFolderPar
COMMENT     (CGroupPar (CParagraph 5 (8 0) 1 1 1 0 178)
COMMENT     (CObjectList)) "ApaLI: 5 sites") 1 5 "GTGCAC"
COMMENT     "CACGTG")
COMMENT     #530=(CRSFolderPar
COMMENT     (CFolderPar
COMMENT     (CGroupPar (CParagraph 5 (8 0) 1 1 1 0 178)
COMMENT     (CObjectList)) "ApoI: 5 sites") 1 5 "RAATTY"
COMMENT     "YTTAAR")
COMMENT     #531=(CRSFolderPar
COMMENT     (CFolderPar
COMMENT     (CGroupPar (CParagraph 5 (8 0) 1 1 1 0 178)
COMMENT     (CObjectList)) "BciVI: 5 sites") 12 11
COMMENT     "GTATCCNNNNNNN" "CATAGGNNNNNNN")
COMMENT     #532=(CRSFolderPar
COMMENT     (CFolderPar
COMMENT     (CGroupPar (CParagraph 5 (8 0) 1 1 1 0 178)
COMMENT     (CObjectList)) "BsaXI: 5 sites") 21 18
COMMENT     "ACNNNNNCTCCNNNNNNNNNNN" "TGNNNNNGAGGNNNNNNNNNNN")
COMMENT     #533=(CRSFolderPar
COMMENT     (CFolderPar
COMMENT     (CGroupPar (CParagraph 5 (8 0) 1 1 1 0 178)
COMMENT     (CObjectList)) "HaeIV: 5 sites") 40 1
COMMENT     "NNNNNNNNNNNNNNNGAYNNNNNRTCNNNNNNNNNNNNNNN"
COMMENT     "NNNNNNNNNNNNNNNCTRNNNNNYAGNNNNNNNNNNNNNNN")
COMMENT     #534=(CRSFolderPar
COMMENT     (CFolderPar
COMMENT     (CGroupPar (CParagraph 5 (8 0) 1 1 1 0 178)
COMMENT     (CObjectList)) "PpiI: 5 sites") 25 20
COMMENT     "GAACNNNNNCTCNNNNNNNNNNNNNN"
COMMENT     "CTTGNNNNNGAGNNNNNNNNNNNNNN")
COMMENT     #535=(CRSFolderPar
COMMENT     (CFolderPar
COMMENT     (CGroupPar (CParagraph 5 (8 0) 1 1 1 0 178)
COMMENT     (CObjectList)) "SmaI: 5 sites") 3 3 "CCCGGG"
COMMENT     "GGGCCC")
COMMENT     #536=(CRSFolderPar
COMMENT     (CFolderPar
COMMENT     (CGroupPar (CParagraph 5 (8 0) 1 1 1 0 178)
COMMENT     (CObjectList)) "SmlI: 5 sites") 1 5 "CTYRAG"
COMMENT     "GARYTC")
COMMENT     #537=(CRSFolderPar
COMMENT     (CFolderPar
COMMENT     (CGroupPar (CParagraph 5 (8 0) 1 1 1 0 178)
COMMENT     (CObjectList)) "TfiI: 5 sites") 1 4 "GAWTC"
COMMENT     "CTWAG")
COMMENT     #538=(CRSFolderPar
COMMENT     (CFolderPar
COMMENT     (CGroupPar (CParagraph 5 (8 0) 1 1 1 0 178)
COMMENT     (CObjectList)) "UthSI: 5 sites") 2 4 "CCCGGG"
COMMENT     "GGGCCC")
COMMENT     #539=(CRSFolderPar
COMMENT     (CFolderPar
COMMENT     (CGroupPar (CParagraph 5 (8 0) 1 1 1 0 178)
COMMENT     (CObjectList)) "XmaI: 5 sites") 1 5 "CCCGGG"
COMMENT     "GGGCCC")
COMMENT     #540=(CRSFolderPar
COMMENT     (CFolderPar
COMMENT     (CGroupPar (CParagraph 6 (8 0) 1 1 1 0 178)
COMMENT     (CObjectList)) "BglI: 6 sites") 7 4 "GCCNNNNNGGC"
COMMENT     "CGGNNNNNCCG")
COMMENT     #541=(CRSFolderPar
COMMENT     (CFolderPar
COMMENT     (CGroupPar (CParagraph 6 (8 0) 1 1 1 0 178)
COMMENT     (CObjectList)) "BseRI: 6 sites") 16 14
COMMENT     "GAGGAGNNNNNNNNNNN" "CTCCTCNNNNNNNNNNN")
COMMENT     #542=(CRSFolderPar
COMMENT     (CFolderPar
COMMENT     (CGroupPar (CParagraph 6 (8 0) 1 1 1 0 178)
COMMENT     (CObjectList)) "Bsp24I: 6 sites") 24 19
COMMENT     "GACNNNNNNTGGNNNNNNNNNNNNN"
COMMENT     "CTGNNNNNNACCNNNNNNNNNNNNN")
COMMENT     #543=(CRSFolderPar
COMMENT     (CFolderPar
COMMENT     (CGroupPar (CParagraph 6 (8 0) 1 1 1 0 178)
COMMENT     (CObjectList)) "EciI: 6 sites") 17 15
COMMENT     "GGCGGANNNNNNNNNNNN" "CCGCCTNNNNNNNNNNNN")
COMMENT     #544=(CRSFolderPar
COMMENT     (CFolderPar
COMMENT     (CGroupPar (CParagraph 6 (8 0) 1 1 1 0 178)
COMMENT     (CObjectList)) "MmeI: 6 sites") 26 24
COMMENT     "TCCRACNNNNNNNNNNNNNNNNNNNNN"
COMMENT     "AGGYTGNNNNNNNNNNNNNNNNNNNNN")
COMMENT     #545=(CRSFolderPar
COMMENT     (CFolderPar
COMMENT     (CGroupPar (CParagraph 6 (8 0) 1 1 1 0 178)
COMMENT     (CObjectList)) "MscI: 6 sites") 3 3 "TGGCCA"
COMMENT     "ACCGGT")
COMMENT     #546=(CRSFolderPar
COMMENT     (CFolderPar
COMMENT     (CGroupPar (CParagraph 6 (8 0) 1 1 1 0 178)
COMMENT     (CObjectList)) "NaeI: 6 sites") 3 3 "GCCGGC"
COMMENT     "CGGCCG")
COMMENT     #547=(CRSFolderPar
COMMENT     (CFolderPar
COMMENT     (CGroupPar (CParagraph 6 (8 0) 1 1 1 0 178)
COMMENT     (CObjectList)) "NgoMIV: 6 sites") 1 5 "GCCGGC"
COMMENT     "CGGCCG")
COMMENT     #548=(CRSFolderPar
COMMENT     (CFolderPar
COMMENT     (CGroupPar (CParagraph 6 (8 0) 1 1 1 0 178)
COMMENT     (CObjectList)) "PvuII: 6 sites") 3 3 "CAGCTG"
COMMENT     "GTCGAC")
COMMENT     #549=(CRSFolderPar
COMMENT     (CFolderPar
COMMENT     (CGroupPar (CParagraph 6 (8 0) 1 1 1 0 178)
COMMENT     (CObjectList)) "TspGWI: 6 sites") 16 14
COMMENT     "ACGGANNNNNNNNNNNN" "TGCCTNNNNNNNNNNNN")
COMMENT     #550=(CRSFolderPar
COMMENT     (CFolderPar
COMMENT     (CGroupPar (CParagraph 7 (8 0) 1 1 1 0 178)
COMMENT     (CObjectList)) "BanII: 7 sites") 5 1 "GRGCYC"
COMMENT     "CYCGRG")
COMMENT     #551=(CRSFolderPar
COMMENT     (CFolderPar
COMMENT     (CGroupPar (CParagraph 7 (8 0) 1 1 1 0 178)
COMMENT     (CObjectList)) "BbeI: 7 sites") 5 1 "GGCGCC"
COMMENT     "CCGCGG")
COMMENT     #552=(CRSFolderPar
COMMENT     (CFolderPar
COMMENT     (CGroupPar (CParagraph 7 (8 0) 1 1 1 0 178)
COMMENT     (CObjectList)) "BsiEI: 7 sites") 4 2 "CGRYCG"
COMMENT     "GCYRGC")
COMMENT     #553=(CRSFolderPar
COMMENT     (CFolderPar
COMMENT     (CGroupPar (CParagraph 7 (8 0) 1 1 1 0 178)
COMMENT     (CObjectList)) "BsiHKAI: 7 sites") 5 1 "GWGCWC"
COMMENT     "CWCGWG")
COMMENT     #554=(CRSFolderPar
COMMENT     (CFolderPar
COMMENT     (CGroupPar (CParagraph 7 (8 0) 1 1 1 0 178)
COMMENT     (CObjectList)) "BssHII: 7 sites") 1 5 "GCGCGC"
COMMENT     "CGCGCG")
COMMENT     #555=(CRSFolderPar
COMMENT     (CFolderPar
COMMENT     (CGroupPar (CParagraph 7 (8 0) 1 1 1 0 178)
COMMENT     (CObjectList)) "Hpy99I: 7 sites") 6 1 "NCGWCGN"
COMMENT     "NGCWGCN")
COMMENT     #556=(CRSFolderPar
COMMENT     (CFolderPar
COMMENT     (CGroupPar (CParagraph 7 (8 0) 1 1 1 0 178)
COMMENT     (CObjectList)) "KasI: 7 sites") 1 5 "GGCGCC"
COMMENT     "CCGCGG")
COMMENT     #557=(CRSFolderPar
COMMENT     (CFolderPar
COMMENT     (CGroupPar (CParagraph 7 (8 0) 1 1 1 0 178)
COMMENT     (CObjectList)) "NarI: 7 sites") 2 4 "GGCGCC"
COMMENT     "CCGCGG")
COMMENT     #558=(CRSFolderPar
COMMENT     (CFolderPar
COMMENT     (CGroupPar (CParagraph 7 (8 0) 1 1 1 0 178)
COMMENT     (CObjectList)) "NspI: 7 sites") 5 1 "RCATGY"
COMMENT     "YGTACR")
COMMENT     #559=(CRSFolderPar
COMMENT     (CFolderPar
COMMENT     (CGroupPar (CParagraph 7 (8 0) 1 1 1 0 178)
COMMENT     (CObjectList)) "SfoI: 7 sites") 3 3 "GGCGCC"
COMMENT     "CCGCGG")
COMMENT     #560=(CRSFolderPar
COMMENT     (CFolderPar
COMMENT     (CGroupPar (CParagraph 7 (8 0) 1 1 1 0 178)
COMMENT     (CObjectList)) "StyI: 7 sites") 1 5 "CCWWGG"
COMMENT     "GGWWCC")
COMMENT     #561=(CRSFolderPar
COMMENT     (CFolderPar
COMMENT     (CGroupPar (CParagraph 8 (8 0) 1 1 1 0 178)
COMMENT     (CObjectList)) "AceIII: 8 sites") 13 17
COMMENT     "CAGCTCNNNNNNNNNNNN" "GTCGAGNNNNNNNNNNNN")
COMMENT     #562=(CRSFolderPar
COMMENT     (CFolderPar
COMMENT     (CGroupPar (CParagraph 8 (8 0) 1 1 1 0 178)
COMMENT     (CObjectList)) "BseYI: 8 sites") 1 5 "CCCAGC"
COMMENT     "GGGTCG")
COMMENT     #563=(CRSFolderPar
COMMENT     (CFolderPar
COMMENT     (CGroupPar (CParagraph 8 (8 0) 1 1 1 0 178)
COMMENT     (CObjectList)) "BsmAI: 8 sites") 6 10
COMMENT     "GTCTCNNNNNN" "CAGAGNNNNNN")
COMMENT     #564=(CRSFolderPar
COMMENT     (CFolderPar
COMMENT     (CGroupPar (CParagraph 8 (8 0) 1 1 1 0 178)
COMMENT     (CObjectList)) "BsmFI: 8 sites") 15 19
COMMENT     "GGGACNNNNNNNNNNNNNNN" "CCCTGNNNNNNNNNNNNNNN")
COMMENT     #565=(CRSFolderPar
COMMENT     (CFolderPar
COMMENT     (CGroupPar (CParagraph 8 (8 0) 1 1 1 0 178)
COMMENT     (CObjectList)) "BtsI: 8 sites") 8 6 "GCAGTGNNN"
COMMENT     "CGTCACNNN")
COMMENT     #566=(CRSFolderPar
COMMENT     (CFolderPar
COMMENT     (CGroupPar (CParagraph 8 (8 0) 1 1 1 0 178)
COMMENT     (CObjectList)) "MlyI: 8 sites") 10 10
COMMENT     "GAGTCNNNNNN" "CTCAGNNNNNN")
COMMENT     #567=(CRSFolderPar
COMMENT     (CFolderPar
COMMENT     (CGroupPar (CParagraph 8 (8 0) 1 1 1 0 178)
COMMENT     (CObjectList)) "PleI: 8 sites") 9 10
COMMENT     "GAGTCNNNNNN" "CTCAGNNNNNN")
COMMENT     #568=(CRSFolderPar
COMMENT     (CFolderPar
COMMENT     (CGroupPar (CParagraph 8 (8 0) 1 1 1 0 178)
COMMENT     (CObjectList)) "SfcI: 8 sites") 1 5 "CTRYAG"
COMMENT     "GAYRTC")
COMMENT     #569=(CRSFolderPar
COMMENT     (CFolderPar
COMMENT     (CGroupPar (CParagraph 9 (8 0) 1 1 1 0 178)
COMMENT     (CObjectList)) "AcuI: 9 sites") 22 20
COMMENT     "CTGAAGNNNNNNNNNNNNNNNNN" "GACTTCNNNNNNNNNNNNNNNNN")
COMMENT     #570=(CRSFolderPar
COMMENT     (CFolderPar
COMMENT     (CGroupPar (CParagraph 9 (8 0) 1 1 1 0 178)
COMMENT     (CObjectList)) "AvaII: 9 sites") 1 4 "GGWCC"
COMMENT     "CCWGG")
COMMENT     #571=(CRSFolderPar
COMMENT     (CFolderPar
COMMENT     (CGroupPar (CParagraph 9 (8 0) 1 1 1 0 178)
COMMENT     (CObjectList)) "BpmI: 9 sites") 22 20
COMMENT     "CTGGAGNNNNNNNNNNNNNNNNN" "GACCTCNNNNNNNNNNNNNNNNN")
COMMENT     #572=(CRSFolderPar
COMMENT     (CFolderPar
COMMENT     (CGroupPar (CParagraph 9 (8 0) 1 1 1 0 178)
COMMENT     (CObjectList)) "BstYI: 9 sites") 1 5 "RGATCY"
COMMENT     "YCTAGR")
COMMENT     #573=(CRSFolderPar
COMMENT     (CFolderPar
COMMENT     (CGroupPar (CParagraph 9 (8 0) 1 1 1 0 178)
COMMENT     (CObjectList)) "Psp03I: 9 sites") 4 1 "GGWCC"
COMMENT     "CCWGG")
COMMENT     #574=(CRSFolderPar
COMMENT     (CFolderPar
COMMENT     (CGroupPar (CParagraph 9 (8 0) 1 1 1 0 178)
COMMENT     (CObjectList)) "Tsp45I: 9 sites") 1 6 "NGTSACN"
COMMENT     "NCASTGN")
COMMENT     #575=(CRSFolderPar
COMMENT     (CFolderPar
COMMENT     (CGroupPar (CParagraph 9 (8 0) 1 1 1 0 178)
COMMENT     (CObjectList)) "Tth111II: 9 sites") 17 15
COMMENT     "CAARCANNNNNNNNNNNN" "GTTYGTNNNNNNNNNNNN")
COMMENT     #576=(CRSFolderPar
COMMENT     (CFolderPar
COMMENT     (CGroupPar (CParagraph 9 (8 0) 1 1 1 0 178)
COMMENT     (CObjectList)) "VpaK11AI: 9 sites") 1 6 "NGGWCCN"
COMMENT     "NCCWGGN")
COMMENT     #577=(CRSFolderPar
COMMENT     (CFolderPar
COMMENT     (CGroupPar (CParagraph 10 (8 0) 1 1 1 0 178)
COMMENT     (CObjectList)) "BsrFI: 10 sites") 1 5 "RCCGGY"
COMMENT     "YGGCCR")
COMMENT     #578=(CRSFolderPar
COMMENT     (CFolderPar
COMMENT     (CGroupPar (CParagraph 10 (8 0) 1 1 1 0 178)
COMMENT     (CObjectList)) "BtgI: 10 sites") 1 5 "CCRYGG"
COMMENT     "GGYRCC")
COMMENT     #579=(CRSFolderPar
COMMENT     (CFolderPar
COMMENT     (CGroupPar (CParagraph 10 (8 0) 1 1 1 0 178)
COMMENT     (CObjectList)) "Csp6I: 10 sites") 1 3 "GTAC"
COMMENT     "CATG")
COMMENT     #580=(CRSFolderPar
COMMENT     (CFolderPar
COMMENT     (CGroupPar (CParagraph 10 (8 0) 1 1 1 0 178)
COMMENT     (CObjectList)) "EcoO109I: 10 sites") 2 5
COMMENT     "RGGNCCY" "YCCNGGR")
COMMENT     #581=(CRSFolderPar
COMMENT     (CFolderPar
COMMENT     (CGroupPar (CParagraph 10 (8 0) 1 1 1 0 178)
COMMENT     (CObjectList)) "PssI: 10 sites") 5 2 "RGGNCCY"
COMMENT     "YCCNGGR")
COMMENT     #582=(CRSFolderPar
COMMENT     (CFolderPar
COMMENT     (CGroupPar (CParagraph 10 (8 0) 1 1 1 0 178)
COMMENT     (CObjectList)) "RsaI: 10 sites") 2 2 "GTAC"
COMMENT     "CATG")
COMMENT     #583=(CRSFolderPar
COMMENT     (CFolderPar
COMMENT     (CGroupPar (CParagraph 10 (8 0) 1 1 1 0 178)
COMMENT     (CObjectList)) "SimI: 10 sites") 2 5 "GGGTCN"
COMMENT     "CCCAGN")
COMMENT     #584=(CRSFolderPar
COMMENT     (CFolderPar
COMMENT     (CGroupPar (CParagraph 10 (8 0) 1 1 1 0 178)
COMMENT     (CObjectList)) "TspDTI: 10 sites") 16 14
COMMENT     "ATGAANNNNNNNNNNNN" "TACTTNNNNNNNNNNNN")
COMMENT     #585=(CRSFolderPar
COMMENT     (CFolderPar
COMMENT     (CGroupPar (CParagraph 11 (8 0) 1 1 1 0 178)
COMMENT     (CObjectList)) "AvaI: 11 sites") 1 5 "CYCGRG"
COMMENT     "GRGCYC")
COMMENT     #586=(CRSFolderPar
COMMENT     (CFolderPar
COMMENT     (CGroupPar (CParagraph 11 (8 0) 1 1 1 0 178)
COMMENT     (CObjectList)) "BfaI: 11 sites") 1 3 "CTAG"
COMMENT     "GATC")
COMMENT     #587=(CRSFolderPar
COMMENT     (CFolderPar
COMMENT     (CGroupPar (CParagraph 11 (8 0) 1 1 1 0 178)
COMMENT     (CObjectList)) "GdiII: 11 sites") 1 5 "CGGCCR"
COMMENT     "GCCGGY")
COMMENT     #588=(CRSFolderPar
COMMENT     (CFolderPar
COMMENT     (CGroupPar (CParagraph 11 (8 0) 1 1 1 0 178)
COMMENT     (CObjectList)) "HaeI: 11 sites") 3 3 "WGGCCW"
COMMENT     "WCCGGW")
COMMENT     #589=(CRSFolderPar
COMMENT     (CFolderPar
COMMENT     (CGroupPar (CParagraph 11 (8 0) 1 1 1 0 178)
COMMENT     (CObjectList)) "HgaI: 11 sites") 10 15
COMMENT     "GACGCNNNNNNNNNNN" "CTGCGNNNNNNNNNNN")
COMMENT     #590=(CRSFolderPar
COMMENT     (CFolderPar
COMMENT     (CGroupPar (CParagraph 11 (8 0) 1 1 1 0 178)
COMMENT     (CObjectList)) "MslI: 11 sites") 5 5 "CAYNNNNRTG"
COMMENT     "GTRNNNNYAC")
COMMENT     #591=(CRSFolderPar
COMMENT     (CFolderPar
COMMENT     (CGroupPar (CParagraph 11 (8 0) 1 1 1 0 178)
COMMENT     (CObjectList)) "Nli3877I: 11 sites") 5 1 "CYCGRG"
COMMENT     "GRGCYC")
COMMENT     #592=(CRSFolderPar
COMMENT     (CFolderPar
COMMENT     (CGroupPar (CParagraph 12 (8 0) 1 1 1 0 178)
COMMENT     (CObjectList)) "CdiI: 12 sites") 4 4 "CATCG"
COMMENT     "GTAGC")
COMMENT     #593=(CRSFolderPar
COMMENT     (CFolderPar
COMMENT     (CGroupPar (CParagraph 13 (8 0) 1 1 1 0 178)
COMMENT     (CObjectList)) "AlwI: 13 sites") 9 10
COMMENT     "GGATCNNNNNN" "CCTAGNNNNNN")
COMMENT     #594=(CRSFolderPar
COMMENT     (CFolderPar
COMMENT     (CGroupPar (CParagraph 13 (8 0) 1 1 1 0 178)
COMMENT     (CObjectList)) "Hin4I: 13 sites") 24 19
COMMENT     "GAYNNNNNVTCNNNNNNNNNNNNNN"
COMMENT     "CTRNNNNNBAGNNNNNNNNNNNNNN")
COMMENT     #595=(CRSFolderPar
COMMENT     (CFolderPar
COMMENT     (CGroupPar (CParagraph 13 (8 0) 1 1 1 0 178)
COMMENT     (CObjectList)) "HinfI: 13 sites") 1 4 "GANTC"
COMMENT     "CTNAG")
COMMENT     #596=(CRSFolderPar
COMMENT     (CFolderPar
COMMENT     (CGroupPar (CParagraph 13 (8 0) 1 1 1 0 178)
COMMENT     (CObjectList)) "HpyCH4III: 13 sites") 3 2 "ACNGT"
COMMENT     "TGNCA")
COMMENT     #597=(CRSFolderPar
COMMENT     (CFolderPar
COMMENT     (CGroupPar (CParagraph 13 (8 0) 1 1 1 0 178)
COMMENT     (CObjectList)) "MboII: 13 sites") 13 12
COMMENT     "GAAGANNNNNNNNN" "CTTCTNNNNNNNNN")
COMMENT     #598=(CRSFolderPar
COMMENT     (CFolderPar
COMMENT     (CGroupPar (CParagraph 14 (8 0) 1 1 1 0 178)
COMMENT     (CObjectList)) "BceAI: 14 sites") 17 19
COMMENT     "ACGGCNNNNNNNNNNNNNNN" "TGCCGNNNNNNNNNNNNNNN")
COMMENT     #599=(CRSFolderPar
COMMENT     (CFolderPar
COMMENT     (CGroupPar (CParagraph 14 (8 0) 1 1 1 0 178)
COMMENT     (CObjectList)) "BcefI: 14 sites") 17 18
COMMENT     "ACGGCNNNNNNNNNNNNNN" "TGCCGNNNNNNNNNNNNNN")
COMMENT     #600=(CRSFolderPar
COMMENT     (CFolderPar
COMMENT     (CGroupPar (CParagraph 14 (8 0) 1 1 1 0 178)
COMMENT     (CObjectList)) "Bme1580I: 14 sites") 5 1 "GKGCMC"
COMMENT     "CMCGKG")
COMMENT     #601=(CRSFolderPar
COMMENT     (CFolderPar
COMMENT     (CGroupPar (CParagraph 14 (8 0) 1 1 1 0 178)
COMMENT     (CObjectList)) "BsaHI: 14 sites") 2 4 "GRCGYC"
COMMENT     "CYGCRG")
COMMENT     #602=(CRSFolderPar
COMMENT     (CFolderPar
COMMENT     (CGroupPar (CParagraph 14 (8 0) 1 1 1 0 178)
COMMENT     (CObjectList)) "BstF5I: 14 sites") 7 5 "GGATGNNN"
COMMENT     "CCTACNNN")
COMMENT     #603=(CRSFolderPar
COMMENT     (CFolderPar
COMMENT     (CGroupPar (CParagraph 14 (8 0) 1 1 1 0 178)
COMMENT     (CObjectList)) "EaeI: 14 sites") 1 5 "YGGCCR"
COMMENT     "RCCGGY")
COMMENT     #604=(CRSFolderPar
COMMENT     (CFolderPar
COMMENT     (CGroupPar (CParagraph 14 (8 0) 1 1 1 0 178)
COMMENT     (CObjectList)) "EsaBC3I: 14 sites") 2 2 "TCGA"
COMMENT     "AGCT")
COMMENT     #605=(CRSFolderPar
COMMENT     (CFolderPar
COMMENT     (CGroupPar (CParagraph 14 (8 0) 1 1 1 0 178)
COMMENT     (CObjectList)) "FokI: 14 sites") 14 18
COMMENT     "GGATGNNNNNNNNNNNNNN" "CCTACNNNNNNNNNNNNNN")
COMMENT     #606=(CRSFolderPar
COMMENT     (CFolderPar
COMMENT     (CGroupPar (CParagraph 14 (8 0) 1 1 1 0 178)
COMMENT     (CObjectList)) "StsI: 14 sites") 15 19
COMMENT     "GGATGNNNNNNNNNNNNNNN" "CCTACNNNNNNNNNNNNNNN")
COMMENT     #607=(CRSFolderPar
COMMENT     (CFolderPar
COMMENT     (CGroupPar (CParagraph 14 (8 0) 1 1 1 0 178)
COMMENT     (CObjectList)) "TaqI: 14 sites") 1 3 "TCGA"
COMMENT     "AGCT")
COMMENT     #608=(CRSFolderPar
COMMENT     (CFolderPar
COMMENT     (CGroupPar (CParagraph 15 (8 0) 1 1 1 0 178)
COMMENT     (CObjectList)) "BccI: 15 sites") 9 10
COMMENT     "CCATCNNNNNN" "GGTAGNNNNNN")
COMMENT     #609=(CRSFolderPar
COMMENT     (CFolderPar
COMMENT     (CGroupPar (CParagraph 15 (8 0) 1 1 1 0 178)
COMMENT     (CObjectList)) "BscAI: 15 sites") 9 11
COMMENT     "GCATCNNNNNNN" "CGTAGNNNNNNN")
COMMENT     #610=(CRSFolderPar
COMMENT     (CFolderPar
COMMENT     (CGroupPar (CParagraph 15 (8 0) 1 1 1 0 178)
COMMENT     (CObjectList)) "HaeII: 15 sites") 5 1 "RGCGCY"
COMMENT     "YCGCGR")
COMMENT     #611=(CRSFolderPar
COMMENT     (CFolderPar
COMMENT     (CGroupPar (CParagraph 15 (8 0) 1 1 1 0 178)
COMMENT     (CObjectList)) "Hpy8I: 15 sites") 3 3 "GTNNAC"
COMMENT     "CANNTG")
COMMENT     #612=(CRSFolderPar
COMMENT     (CFolderPar
COMMENT     (CGroupPar (CParagraph 15 (8 0) 1 1 1 0 178)
COMMENT     (CObjectList)) "LpnI: 15 sites") 3 3 "RGCGCY"
COMMENT     "YCGCGR")
COMMENT     #613=(CRSFolderPar
COMMENT     (CFolderPar
COMMENT     (CGroupPar (CParagraph 15 (8 0) 1 1 1 0 178)
COMMENT     (CObjectList)) "SfaNI: 15 sites") 10 14
COMMENT     "GCATCNNNNNNNNNN" "CGTAGNNNNNNNNNN")
COMMENT     #614=(CRSFolderPar
COMMENT     (CFolderPar
COMMENT     (CGroupPar (CParagraph 15 (8 0) 1 1 1 0 178)
COMMENT     (CObjectList)) "Tsp509I: 15 sites") 1 5 "NAATTN"
COMMENT     "NTTAAN")
COMMENT     #615=(CRSFolderPar
COMMENT     (CFolderPar
COMMENT     (CGroupPar (CParagraph 16 (8 0) 1 1 1 0 178)
COMMENT     (CObjectList)) "BanI: 16 sites") 1 5 "GGYRCC"
COMMENT     "CCRYGG")
COMMENT     #616=(CRSFolderPar
COMMENT     (CFolderPar
COMMENT     (CGroupPar (CParagraph 16 (8 0) 1 1 1 0 178)
COMMENT     (CObjectList)) "FauI: 16 sites") 9 11
COMMENT     "CCCGCNNNNNNN" "GGGCGNNNNNNN")
COMMENT     #617=(CRSFolderPar
COMMENT     (CFolderPar
COMMENT     (CGroupPar (CParagraph 16 (8 0) 1 1 1 0 178)
COMMENT     (CObjectList)) "MspA1I: 16 sites") 3 3 "CMGCKG"
COMMENT     "GKCGMC")
COMMENT     #618=(CRSFolderPar
COMMENT     (CFolderPar
COMMENT     (CGroupPar (CParagraph 17 (8 0) 1 1 1 0 178)
COMMENT     (CObjectList)) "BsrI: 17 sites") 6 4 "ACTGGNN"
COMMENT     "TGACCNN")
COMMENT     #619=(CRSFolderPar
COMMENT     (CFolderPar
COMMENT     (CGroupPar (CParagraph 17 (8 0) 1 1 1 0 178)
COMMENT     (CObjectList)) "CjeI: 17 sites") 26 20
COMMENT     "CCANNNNNNGTNNNNNNNNNNNNNNNN"
COMMENT     "GGTNNNNNNCANNNNNNNNNNNNNNNN")
COMMENT     #620=(CRSFolderPar
COMMENT     (CFolderPar
COMMENT     (CGroupPar (CParagraph 17 (8 0) 1 1 1 0 178)
COMMENT     (CObjectList)) "HphI: 17 sites") 13 12
COMMENT     "GGTGANNNNNNNNN" "CCACTNNNNNNNNN")
COMMENT     #621=(CRSFolderPar
COMMENT     (CFolderPar
COMMENT     (CGroupPar (CParagraph 17 (8 0) 1 1 1 0 178)
COMMENT     (CObjectList)) "SspD5I: 17 sites") 13 13
COMMENT     "GGTGANNNNNNNNN" "CCACTNNNNNNNNN")
COMMENT     #622=(CRSFolderPar
COMMENT     (CFolderPar
COMMENT     (CGroupPar (CParagraph 18 (8 0) 1 1 1 0 178)
COMMENT     (CObjectList)) "Eco57MI: 18 sites") 22 20
COMMENT     "CTGRAGNNNNNNNNNNNNNNNNN" "GACYTCNNNNNNNNNNNNNNNNN")
COMMENT     #623=(CRSFolderPar
COMMENT     (CFolderPar
COMMENT     (CGroupPar (CParagraph 18 (8 0) 1 1 1 0 178)
COMMENT     (CObjectList)) "Hpy188I: 18 sites") 3 2 "TCNGA"
COMMENT     "AGNCT")
COMMENT     #624=(CRSFolderPar
COMMENT     (CFolderPar
COMMENT     (CGroupPar (CParagraph 18 (8 0) 1 1 1 0 178)
COMMENT     (CObjectList)) "MaeIII: 18 sites") 1 6 "NGTNACN"
COMMENT     "NCANTGN")
COMMENT     #625=(CRSFolderPar
COMMENT     (CFolderPar
COMMENT     (CGroupPar (CParagraph 19 (8 0) 1 1 1 0 178)
COMMENT     (CObjectList)) "Bsp1286I: 19 sites") 5 1 "GDGCHC"
COMMENT     "CHCGDG")
COMMENT     #626=(CRSFolderPar
COMMENT     (CFolderPar
COMMENT     (CGroupPar (CParagraph 19 (8 0) 1 1 1 0 178)
COMMENT     (CObjectList)) "HpyCH4IV: 19 sites") 1 3 "ACGT"
COMMENT     "TGCA")
COMMENT     #627=(CRSFolderPar
COMMENT     (CFolderPar
COMMENT     (CGroupPar (CParagraph 19 (8 0) 1 1 1 0 178)
COMMENT     (CObjectList)) "TaiI: 19 sites") 5 1 "NACGTN"
COMMENT     "NTGCAN")
COMMENT     #628=(CRSFolderPar
COMMENT     (CFolderPar
COMMENT     (CGroupPar (CParagraph 20 (8 0) 1 1 1 0 178)
COMMENT     (CObjectList)) "CjePI: 20 sites") 26 20
COMMENT     "CCANNNNNNNTCNNNNNNNNNNNNNNN"
COMMENT     "GGTNNNNNNNAGNNNNNNNNNNNNNNN")
COMMENT     #629=(CRSFolderPar
COMMENT     (CFolderPar
COMMENT     (CGroupPar (CParagraph 21 (8 0) 1 1 1 0 178)
COMMENT     (CObjectList)) "EcoHI: 21 sites") 1 6 "NCCSGGN"
COMMENT     "NGGSCCN")
COMMENT     #630=(CRSFolderPar
COMMENT     (CFolderPar
COMMENT     (CGroupPar (CParagraph 21 (8 0) 1 1 1 0 178)
COMMENT     (CObjectList)) "MseI: 21 sites") 1 3 "TTAA"
COMMENT     "AATT")
COMMENT     #631=(CRSFolderPar
COMMENT     (CFolderPar
COMMENT     (CGroupPar (CParagraph 21 (8 0) 1 1 1 0 178)
COMMENT     (CObjectList)) "NciI: 21 sites") 2 3 "CCSGG"
COMMENT     "GGSCC")
COMMENT     #632=(CRSFolderPar
COMMENT     (CFolderPar
COMMENT     (CGroupPar (CParagraph 22 (8 0) 1 1 1 0 178)
COMMENT     (CObjectList)) "BseMII: 22 sites") 15 13
COMMENT     "CTCAGNNNNNNNNNNN" "GAGTCNNNNNNNNNNN")
COMMENT     #633=(CRSFolderPar
COMMENT     (CFolderPar
COMMENT     (CGroupPar (CParagraph 22 (8 0) 1 1 1 0 178)
COMMENT     (CObjectList)) "BspCNI: 22 sites") 14 12
COMMENT     "CTCAGNNNNNNNNNN" "GAGTCNNNNNNNNNN")
COMMENT     #634=(CRSFolderPar
COMMENT     (CFolderPar
COMMENT     (CGroupPar (CParagraph 22 (8 0) 1 1 1 0 178)
COMMENT     (CObjectList)) "HpyCH4V: 22 sites") 2 2 "TGCA"
COMMENT     "ACGT")
COMMENT     #635=(CRSFolderPar
COMMENT     (CFolderPar
COMMENT     (CGroupPar (CParagraph 23 (8 0) 1 1 1 0 178)
COMMENT     (CObjectList)) "DdeI: 23 sites") 1 4 "CTNAG"
COMMENT     "GANTC")
COMMENT     #636=(CRSFolderPar
COMMENT     (CFolderPar
COMMENT     (CGroupPar (CParagraph 24 (8 0) 1 1 1 0 178)
COMMENT     (CObjectList)) "BbvI: 24 sites") 13 17
COMMENT     "GCAGCNNNNNNNNNNNNN" "CGTCGNNNNNNNNNNNNN")
COMMENT     #637=(CRSFolderPar
COMMENT     (CFolderPar
COMMENT     (CGroupPar (CParagraph 24 (8 0) 1 1 1 0 178)
COMMENT     (CObjectList)) "CviAII: 24 sites") 1 3 "CATG"
COMMENT     "GTAC")
COMMENT     #638=(CRSFolderPar
COMMENT     (CFolderPar
COMMENT     (CGroupPar (CParagraph 24 (8 0) 1 1 1 0 178)
COMMENT     (CObjectList)) "FatI: 24 sites") 1 5 "NCATGN"
COMMENT     "NGTACN")
COMMENT     #639=(CRSFolderPar
COMMENT     (CFolderPar
COMMENT     (CGroupPar (CParagraph 24 (8 0) 1 1 1 0 178)
COMMENT     (CObjectList)) "Hpy188III: 24 sites") 2 4
COMMENT     "TCNNGA" "AGNNCT")
COMMENT     #640=(CRSFolderPar
COMMENT     (CFolderPar
COMMENT     (CGroupPar (CParagraph 24 (8 0) 1 1 1 0 178)
COMMENT     (CObjectList)) "HpyCH4I: 24 sites") 3 1 "CATG"
COMMENT     "GTAC")
COMMENT     #641=(CRSFolderPar
COMMENT     (CFolderPar
COMMENT     (CGroupPar (CParagraph 24 (8 0) 1 1 1 0 178)
COMMENT     (CObjectList)) "NlaIII: 24 sites") 5 1 "NCATGN"
COMMENT     "NGTACN")
COMMENT     #642=(CRSFolderPar
COMMENT     (CFolderPar
COMMENT     (CGroupPar (CParagraph 24 (8 0) 1 1 1 0 178)
COMMENT     (CObjectList)) "TseI: 24 sites") 1 4 "GCWGC"
COMMENT     "CGWCG")
COMMENT     #643=(CRSFolderPar
COMMENT     (CFolderPar
COMMENT     (CGroupPar (CParagraph 25 (8 0) 1 1 1 0 178)
COMMENT     (CObjectList)) "BstKTI: 25 sites") 3 1 "GATC"
COMMENT     "CTAG")
COMMENT     #644=(CRSFolderPar
COMMENT     (CFolderPar
COMMENT     (CGroupPar (CParagraph 25 (8 0) 1 1 1 0 178)
COMMENT     (CObjectList)) "ChaI: 25 sites") 5 1 "NGATCN"
COMMENT     "NCTAGN")
COMMENT     #645=(CRSFolderPar
COMMENT     (CFolderPar
COMMENT     (CGroupPar (CParagraph 25 (8 0) 1 1 1 0 178)
COMMENT     (CObjectList)) "DpnI: 25 sites") 2 2 "GATC"
COMMENT     "CTAG")
COMMENT     #646=(CRSFolderPar
COMMENT     (CFolderPar
COMMENT     (CGroupPar (CParagraph 25 (8 0) 1 1 1 0 178)
COMMENT     (CObjectList)) "MboI: 25 sites") 1 5 "NGATCN"
COMMENT     "NCTAGN")
COMMENT     #647=(CRSFolderPar
COMMENT     (CFolderPar
COMMENT     (CGroupPar (CParagraph 27 (8 0) 1 1 1 0 178)
COMMENT     (CObjectList)) "BstNI: 27 sites") 2 3 "CCWGG"
COMMENT     "GGWCC")
COMMENT     #648=(CRSFolderPar
COMMENT     (CFolderPar
COMMENT     (CGroupPar (CParagraph 27 (8 0) 1 1 1 0 178)
COMMENT     (CObjectList)) "HpyAV: 27 sites") 11 10
COMMENT     "CCTTCNNNNNNN" "GGAAGNNNNNNN")
COMMENT     #649=(CRSFolderPar
COMMENT     (CFolderPar
COMMENT     (CGroupPar (CParagraph 27 (8 0) 1 1 1 0 178)
COMMENT     (CObjectList)) "PspGI: 27 sites") 1 6 "NCCWGGN"
COMMENT     "NGGWCCN")
COMMENT     #650=(CRSFolderPar
COMMENT     (CFolderPar
COMMENT     (CGroupPar (CParagraph 27 (8 0) 1 1 1 0 178)
COMMENT     (CObjectList)) "TspRI: 27 sites") 10 1
COMMENT     "NNNCASTGNNN" "NNNGTSACNNN")
COMMENT     #651=(CRSFolderPar
COMMENT     (CFolderPar
COMMENT     (CGroupPar (CParagraph 31 (8 0) 1 1 1 0 178)
COMMENT     (CObjectList)) "TauI: 31 sites") 4 1 "GCSGC"
COMMENT     "CGSCG")
COMMENT     #652=(CRSFolderPar
COMMENT     (CFolderPar
COMMENT     (CGroupPar (CParagraph 32 (8 0) 1 1 1 0 178)
COMMENT     (CObjectList)) "AluI: 32 sites") 2 2 "AGCT"
COMMENT     "TCGA")
COMMENT     #653=(CRSFolderPar
COMMENT     (CFolderPar
COMMENT     (CGroupPar (CParagraph 32 (8 0) 1 1 1 0 178)
COMMENT     (CObjectList)) "HpaII: 32 sites") 1 3 "CCGG"
COMMENT     "GGCC")
COMMENT     #654=(CRSFolderPar
COMMENT     (CFolderPar
COMMENT     (CGroupPar (CParagraph 33 (8 0) 1 1 1 0 178)
COMMENT     (CObjectList)) "BstUI: 33 sites") 2 2 "CGCG"
COMMENT     "GCGC")
COMMENT     #655=(CRSFolderPar
COMMENT     (CFolderPar
COMMENT     (CGroupPar (CParagraph 33 (8 0) 1 1 1 0 178)
COMMENT     (CObjectList)) "SelI: 33 sites") 1 5 "NCGCGN"
COMMENT     "NGCGCN")
COMMENT     #656=(CRSFolderPar
COMMENT     (CFolderPar
COMMENT     (CGroupPar (CParagraph 37 (8 0) 1 1 1 0 178)
COMMENT     (CObjectList)) "BsaJI: 37 sites") 1 5 "CCNNGG"
COMMENT     "GGNNCC")
COMMENT     #657=(CRSFolderPar
COMMENT     (CFolderPar
COMMENT     (CGroupPar (CParagraph 41 (8 0) 1 1 1 0 178)
COMMENT     (CObjectList)) "BslI: 41 sites") 7 4
COMMENT     "CCNNNNNNNGG" "GGNNNNNNNCC")
COMMENT     #658=(CRSFolderPar
COMMENT     (CFolderPar
COMMENT     (CGroupPar (CParagraph 42 (8 0) 1 1 1 0 178)
COMMENT     (CObjectList)) "FmuI: 42 sites") 4 1 "GGNCC"
COMMENT     "CCNGG")
COMMENT     #659=(CRSFolderPar
COMMENT     (CFolderPar
COMMENT     (CGroupPar (CParagraph 42 (8 0) 1 1 1 0 178)
COMMENT     (CObjectList)) "NlaIV: 42 sites") 3 3 "GGNNCC"
COMMENT     "CCNNGG")
COMMENT     #660=(CRSFolderPar
COMMENT     (CFolderPar
COMMENT     (CGroupPar (CParagraph 42 (8 0) 1 1 1 0 178)
COMMENT     (CObjectList)) "Sau96I: 42 sites") 1 4 "GGNCC"
COMMENT     "CCNGG")
COMMENT     #661=(CRSFolderPar
COMMENT     (CFolderPar
COMMENT     (CGroupPar (CParagraph 42 (8 0) 1 1 1 0 178)
COMMENT     (CObjectList)) "UnbI: 42 sites") 1 6 "NGGNCCN"
COMMENT     "NCCNGGN")
COMMENT     #662=(CRSFolderPar
COMMENT     (CFolderPar
COMMENT     (CGroupPar (CParagraph 48 (8 0) 1 1 1 0 178)
COMMENT     (CObjectList)) "ScrFI: 48 sites") 2 3 "CCNGG"
COMMENT     "GGNCC")
COMMENT     #663=(CRSFolderPar
COMMENT     (CFolderPar
COMMENT     (CGroupPar (CParagraph 48 (8 0) 1 1 1 0 178)
COMMENT     (CObjectList)) "StyD4I: 48 sites") 1 6 "NCCNGGN"
COMMENT     "NGGNCCN")
COMMENT     #664=(CRSFolderPar
COMMENT     (CFolderPar
COMMENT     (CGroupPar (CParagraph 50 (8 0) 1 1 1 0 178)
COMMENT     (CObjectList)) "HpyF10VI: 50 sites") 8 3
COMMENT     "GCNNNNNNNGC" "CGNNNNNNNCG")
COMMENT     #665=(CRSFolderPar
COMMENT     (CFolderPar
COMMENT     (CGroupPar (CParagraph 50 (8 0) 1 1 1 0 178)
COMMENT     (CObjectList)) "MwoI: 50 sites") 7 4
COMMENT     "GCNNNNNNNGC" "CGNNNNNNNCG")
COMMENT     #666=(CRSFolderPar
COMMENT     (CFolderPar
COMMENT     (CGroupPar (CParagraph 52 (8 0) 1 1 1 0 178)
COMMENT     (CObjectList)) "Cac8I: 52 sites") 3 3 "GCNNGC"
COMMENT     "CGNNCG")
COMMENT     #667=(CRSFolderPar
COMMENT     (CFolderPar
COMMENT     (CGroupPar (CParagraph 53 (8 0) 1 1 1 0 178)
COMMENT     (CObjectList)) "HhaI: 53 sites") 3 1 "GCGC"
COMMENT     "CGCG")
COMMENT     #668=(CRSFolderPar
COMMENT     (CFolderPar
COMMENT     (CGroupPar (CParagraph 53 (8 0) 1 1 1 0 178)
COMMENT     (CObjectList)) "HinP1I: 53 sites") 1 3 "GCGC"
COMMENT     "CGCG")
COMMENT     #669=(CRSFolderPar
COMMENT     (CFolderPar
COMMENT     (CGroupPar (CParagraph 55 (8 0) 1 1 1 0 178)
COMMENT     (CObjectList)) "BthCI: 55 sites") 4 1 "GCNGC"
COMMENT     "CGNCG")
COMMENT     #670=(CRSFolderPar
COMMENT     (CFolderPar
COMMENT     (CGroupPar (CParagraph 55 (8 0) 1 1 1 0 178)
COMMENT     (CObjectList)) "Fnu4HI: 55 sites") 2 3 "GCNGC"
COMMENT     "CGNCG")
COMMENT     #671=(CRSFolderPar
COMMENT     (CFolderPar
COMMENT     (CGroupPar (CParagraph 56 (8 0) 1 1 1 0 178)
COMMENT     (CObjectList)) "HaeIII: 56 sites") 2 2 "GGCC"
COMMENT     "CCGG")
COMMENT     #672=(CRSFolderPar
COMMENT     (CFolderPar
COMMENT     (CGroupPar (CParagraph 69 (8 0) 1 1 1 0 178)
COMMENT     (CObjectList)) "Sth132I: 69 sites") 8 12
COMMENT     "CCCGNNNNNNNNN" "GGGCNNNNNNNNN")
COMMENT     #673=(CRSFolderPar
COMMENT     (CFolderPar
COMMENT     (CGroupPar (CParagraph 73 (8 0) 1 1 1 0 178)
COMMENT     (CObjectList)) "MnlI: 73 sites") 11 10
COMMENT     "CCTCNNNNNNNN" "GGAGNNNNNNNN")
COMMENT     #674=(CRSFolderPar
COMMENT     (CFolderPar
COMMENT     (CGroupPar (CParagraph 85 (8 0) 1 1 1 0 178)
COMMENT     (CObjectList)) "AciI: 85 sites") 1 3 "CCGC"
COMMENT     "GGCG")
COMMENT     #675=(CRSFolderPar
COMMENT     (CFolderPar
COMMENT     (CGroupPar (CParagraph 142 (8 0) 1 1 1 0 178)
COMMENT     (CObjectList)) "CviJI: 142 sites") 2 2 "RGCY"
COMMENT     "YCGR")))
COMMENT     "Restriction/Methylation Map: (no less than 1 site) and (no more
            than 1 site)"))))
COMMENT     (CGraphView
COMMENT     (CWStyleSheet
COMMENT     (CObjectList
COMMENT     #676=(CWidgetStyle "RSite Label" 1 (LOGPEN 0 0 13408563) 1 0 1
COMMENT     (LOGFONT 0 0 0 0 400 0 0 0 0 3 2 1 18 "Georgia") 0.555556 0 1 5
COMMENT     "@N (@S)" 0)
COMMENT     #677=(CWidgetStyle "Signal Label" 1 (LOGPEN 0 0 0) 1 0 1
COMMENT     (LOGFONT 0 0 0 0 700 0 0 0 0 3 2 1 34 "Arial") 0.666667 0 1 1
COMMENT     "@N" 0)
COMMENT     #678=(CWidgetStyle "Molecule Label 2" 0 0 1
COMMENT     (LOGFONT 0 0 0 0 400 0 0 0 0 3 2 1 18 "Georgia") 0.555556 0 1 16
COMMENT     "@L bp" 0)
COMMENT     #679=(CWidgetStyle "Molecule Label 1" 0 0 1
COMMENT     (LOGFONT 0 0 0 0 400 0 0 0 0 3 2 1 34 "Verdana") 0.833333 0 1 1
COMMENT     "@N" 0)
COMMENT     #680=(CWidgetStyle "Shape 3" 1 (LOGPEN 0 0 3355545) 1 1
COMMENT     (LOGBRUSH 0 6724095 0) 0 0 1 (LOGSHAPE 9 1 0.8 1.8 0))
COMMENT     #681=(CWidgetStyle "Shape 1" 1 (LOGPEN 0 0 6723840) 1 1
COMMENT     (LOGBRUSH 0 10079334 0) 0 0 1 (LOGSHAPE 9 1 0.8 1.8 0))
COMMENT     #682=(CWidgetStyle "Axis" 1 (LOGPEN 0 0 10079436) 2 1
COMMENT     (LOGBRUSH 0 13434879 0) 0 0 1 (LOGSHAPE 10 1 0 0 0))
COMMENT     #683=(CWidgetStyle "Line 2" 1 (LOGPEN 0 0 6723840) 8 0 0 0 1
COMMENT     (LOGSHAPE 1 1.9 0 0 0))
COMMENT     #684=(CWidgetStyle "RSite" 1 (LOGPEN 0 0 10053171) 8 0 0 0 1
COMMENT     (LOGSHAPE 1 1.9 0 0 0))
COMMENT     #685=(CWidgetStyle "Short Signal" 1 (LOGPEN 0 0 13395507) 10 0 0 0 1
COMMENT     (LOGSHAPE 1 1.9 0 0 0))
COMMENT     #686=(CWidgetStyle "Uniq RSite Label" 1 (LOGPEN 0 0 153) 1 0 1
COMMENT     (LOGFONT 0 0 0 0 400 0 0 0 0 3 2 1 18 "Georgia") 0.555556 128 1
COMMENT     5 "@N (@S)" 0)
COMMENT     #687=(CWidgetStyle "Vanilla" 1 (LOGPEN 0 0 0) 1 1
COMMENT     (LOGBRUSH 0 16777215 0) 1
COMMENT     (LOGFONT 0 0 0 0 400 0 0 0 0 7 48 2 18 "Times New Roman") 0.8 0
COMMENT     1 2 "?" 0)
COMMENT     #688=(CWidgetStyle "Mark 1" 0 0 1
COMMENT     (LOGFONT 0 0 0 0 400 0 0 0 2 7 48 2 2 "Windings") 0.7 0 1 2 "?"
COMMENT     0)
COMMENT     #689=(CWidgetStyle "Motif Label" 1 (LOGPEN 0 0 16744512) 1 0 1
COMMENT     (LOGFONT 0 0 0 0 400 0 0 0 0 3 2 1 34 "Arial") 0.611111 8388608
COMMENT     1 65535 "@N (@H)" 0)
COMMENT     #690=(CWidgetStyle "Fragment Label 2" 1 (LOGPEN 0 0 0) 1 0 1
COMMENT     (LOGFONT 0 0 0 0 400 0 0 0 0 3 2 1 49 "Courier New") 1.05 0 1 48
COMMENT     "@F bp (molecule @L bp)" 0)
COMMENT     #691=(CWidgetStyle "Fragment Label 1" 1 (LOGPEN 0 0 0) 1 0 1
COMMENT     (LOGFONT 0 0 0 0 400 0 0 0 0 3 2 1 34 "Arial") 0.91 0 1 1
COMMENT     "Fragment of @N" 0)
COMMENT     #692=(CWidgetStyle "Shape 4" 1 (LOGPEN 0 0 0) 1 1
COMMENT     (LOGBRUSH 2 8388608 5) 0 0 0)
COMMENT     #693=(CWidgetStyle "Shape 2" 1 (LOGPEN 0 0 0) 1 1 (LOGBRUSH 0 128 0)
            0
COMMENT     0 0)
COMMENT     #694=(CWidgetStyle "Shape 0" 1 (LOGPEN 0 0 0) 1 1 (LOGBRUSH 0 0 0) 0
            0
COMMENT     0)
COMMENT     #695=(CWidgetStyle "ORF" 1 (LOGPEN 0 0 16384) 8 0 0 0 1
COMMENT     (LOGSHAPE 7 0.2 3.41182 2.86186 0.609808))
COMMENT     #696=(CWidgetStyle "Line 4" 1 (LOGPEN 0 0 32768) 8 0 0 0 0)
COMMENT     #697=(CWidgetStyle "Line 3" 1 (LOGPEN 0 0 16711680) 8 0 0 0 0)
COMMENT     #698=(CWidgetStyle "Line 1" 1 (LOGPEN 0 0 16711680) 1 0 0 0 0)
COMMENT     #699=(CWidgetStyle "Short Promoter" 1 (LOGPEN 0 0 128) 6 0 0 0 0)
COMMENT     #700=(CWidgetStyle "Motif" 1 (LOGPEN 0 0 0) 1 0 0 0 0)
COMMENT     #701=(CWidgetStyle "Line 0" 1 (LOGPEN 0 0 0) 8 0 0 0 0)
COMMENT     #702=(CWidgetStyle "Void" 0 0 0 0 0)
COMMENT     #703=(CWidgetStyle "General Label" 1 (LOGPEN 0 0 0) 1 0 1
COMMENT     (LOGFONT 0 0 0 0 400 0 0 0 0 3 2 1 18 "Times New Roman") 0.91 0
COMMENT     1 3 "@T @N " 0)
COMMENT     #704=(CWidgetStyle "Position" 1 (LOGPEN 0 0 0) 1 0 0 0 0)
COMMENT     #705=(CWidgetStyle "Annotation" 0 0 1
COMMENT     (LOGFONT 0 0 0 0 400 0 0 0 0 3 2 1 18 "Times New Roman") 0.91 0
COMMENT     0 0)
COMMENT     #706=(CWidgetStyle "Position Label" 1 (LOGPEN 0 0 8388608) 1 0 1
COMMENT     (LOGFONT 0 0 0 0 400 0 1 0 0 3 2 1 34 "Arial") 0.63 8388608 1 1
COMMENT     "@N" 0)
COMMENT     #707=(CWidgetStyle "Range" 1 (LOGPEN 0 0 0) 1 1
COMMENT     (LOGBRUSH 0 16777215 0) 0 0 0)
COMMENT     #708=(CWidgetStyle "Range Label" 1 (LOGPEN 0 0 8388608) 1 0 1
COMMENT     (LOGFONT 0 0 0 0 400 0 1 0 0 3 2 1 34 "Arial") 0.63 8388608 1 1
COMMENT     "@N" 0)
COMMENT     #709=(CWidgetStyle "ORF Label" 1 (LOGPEN 0 0 49216) 1 0 1
COMMENT     (LOGFONT 0 0 0 0 400 0 0 0 0 3 2 1 18 "Times New Roman")
COMMENT     0.611111 0 1 65535 "@N" 0)
COMMENT     #710=(CWidgetStyle "CDS Label" 1 (LOGPEN 0 0 4227264) 1 0 1
COMMENT     (LOGFONT 0 0 0 0 400 0 0 0 0 3 2 1 34 "Arial") 0.555556 255 1 1
COMMENT     "@N" 0)
COMMENT     #711=(CWidgetStyle "Shape 5" 1 (LOGPEN 0 0 0) 3 1
COMMENT     (LOGBRUSH 0 16777113 0) 1
COMMENT     (LOGFONT 0 0 0 0 400 0 0 0 0 7 48 2 50 "Arial") 0.9 0 0 1
COMMENT     (LOGSHAPE 9 1 0.8 1.8 0))
COMMENT     #712=(CWidgetStyle "CDS" 1 (LOGPEN 0 0 0) 1 1 (LOGBRUSH 2 39423 3) 0
            0
COMMENT     1 (LOGSHAPE 9 1 0.8 1.8 0))
COMMENT     #713=(CWidgetStyle "Label 2" 1 (LOGPEN 0 0 4227264) 1 0 1
COMMENT     (LOGFONT 0 0 0 0 400 0 0 0 0 3 2 1 34 "Arial") 0.944444 8388608
COMMENT     1 1 "@N" 0)
COMMENT     #714=(CWidgetStyle "Label 3" 1 (LOGPEN 0 0 8421376) 1 0 1
COMMENT     (LOGFONT 0 0 0 0 700 255 0 0 0 3 2 1 34 "Arial") 0.833333 255 1
COMMENT     5 "@N (@S)" 0)
COMMENT     #715=(CWidgetStyle "Label 4" 1 (LOGPEN 0 0 8437824) 1 0 1
COMMENT     (LOGFONT 0 0 0 0 400 0 0 0 0 3 2 1 34 "Arial") 0.722222 0 1 5
COMMENT     "@N (@S)" 0)) 0.164644 1.74233 0.164644 2.53336
COMMENT     (70 (CShapeMapEntry 0 "Unique RSite" 1 "Uniq RSite Label") 67
COMMENT     (CShapeMapEntry 0 "ORF" 0 "ORF Label")) 40.0378 40.0378 39 39 0.1
COMMENT     -7052) 1 1 0 1 1
COMMENT     (mapper: 18.2432 -17.9636 40.0378 40.0378 0.01 10 -1 6470 6470 1 0
            0)
COMMENT     #716=(CGroupWidget (CWidget 0 (0 0) 1 2 0 0 Nil -1924 100)
COMMENT     (CObjectList
COMMENT     #717=(CGroupWidget (CWidget 1 (0 0) 1 2 0 0 Nil -1993 100)
COMMENT     (CObjectList
COMMENT     #718=(CAxis
COMMENT     (CWideLine
COMMENT     (CWidget 0 (0 0) 1 2 0 0 #682# 118531884 0)
COMMENT     (LOGPEN 0 0 10079436) 2 (LOGBRUSH 0 13434879 0) 1
COMMENT     6.27515 6.27315 1 0.0214037) 0.096958)
COMMENT     #719=(CLabel (CWidget 1001 (0 0) 1 2 0 0 #679# 10 100)
COMMENT     (LOGPEN 0 0 153) 1
COMMENT     (LOGFONT 58 22 0 0 400 0 0 0 0 3 2 1 34 "Verdana")
COMMENT     1.74233 0.833333 0
COMMENT     "pAAV-hSyn-ChRmine-mScarlet-KV 2.1-WPRE" "@N" 1 0
COMMENT     0.871165 0 -10 26.6498 1.34873 Nil)
COMMENT     #720=(CLabel (CWidget 1002 (0 0) 1 2 0 0 #678# 10 100)
COMMENT     (LOGPEN 0 0 153) 1
COMMENT     (LOGFONT 38 14 0 0 400 0 0 0 0 3 2 1 18 "Georgia")
COMMENT     1.74233 0.555556 0 "6470 bp" "@L bp" 16 0 -0.871165
COMMENT     0 -10.8 3.34684 0.949103 Nil)) (CObjectList))
COMMENT     #721=(CGroupWidget (CWidget 10 (6 0) 1 2 0 0 Nil 854845604 100)
COMMENT     (CObjectList
COMMENT     #722=(CGroupWidget
COMMENT     (CWidget 9 (7 9 0) 1 2 0 0 Nil -249 100)
COMMENT     (CObjectList
COMMENT     #723=(CScratch
COMMENT     (CWidget 0 (3 #281# 0) 1 2 0 0 #685# 61717840
COMMENT     100) (LOGPEN 0 8 13395507) 10 1 3.80269 1.9
COMMENT     0.082322 1)
COMMENT     #724=(CLabel
COMMENT     (CWidget 0 (0 0) 1 2 0 0 #677# 2207 100)
COMMENT     (LOGPEN 0 0 0) 1
COMMENT     (LOGFONT 46 17 0 0 700 0 0 0 0 3 2 1 34
COMMENT     "Arial") 1.74233 0.666667 0 "ER export" "@N"
COMMENT     1 10.7844 -22.6503 0 -10 4.74552 1.07399
COMMENT     #723#)) (CObjectList))
COMMENT     #725=(CGroupWidget
COMMENT     (CWidget 21 (7 21 0) 1 2 0 0 Nil -1017 100)
COMMENT     (CObjectList
COMMENT     #726=(CWideArrow
COMMENT     (CWideLine
COMMENT     (CWidget 0 (3 #273# 0) 1 2 0 0 #681# 0 100)
COMMENT     (LOGPEN 0 0 6723840) 1
COMMENT     (LOGBRUSH 0 10079334 0) 1 6.13647 6.27319 1
COMMENT     0.082322) 0.8 1.8 0)
COMMENT     #727=(CLabel
COMMENT     (CWidget 0 (0 0) 1 2 0 0 #677# -839 100)
COMMENT     (LOGPEN 0 0 0) 1
COMMENT     (LOGFONT 46 17 0 0 700 0 0 0 0 3 2 1 34
COMMENT     "Arial") 1.74233 0.666667 0 "L-ITR" "@N" 1
COMMENT     3.17582 15.681 0 -10 2.44769 1.07399 #726#)
COMMENT     #728=(CWideArrow
COMMENT     (CWideLine
COMMENT     (CWidget 0 (3 #275# 0) 1 2 0 0 #681# 0 100)
COMMENT     (LOGPEN 0 0 6723840) 1
COMMENT     (LOGBRUSH 0 10079334 0) 1 2.518 2.65471 1
COMMENT     0.082322) 0.8 1.8 0)
COMMENT     #729=(CLabel (CWidget 0 (0 0) 1 2 0 0 #677# 0 100)
COMMENT     (LOGPEN 0 0 0) 1
COMMENT     (LOGFONT 46 17 0 0 700 0 0 0 0 3 2 1 34
COMMENT     "Arial") 1.74233 0.666667 0 "R-ITR" "@N" 1
COMMENT     -10.0085 -8.71165 0 -10 2.59755 1.07399 #728#)
COMMENT     #730=(CWideArrow
COMMENT     (CWideLine
COMMENT     (CWidget 0 (3 #277# 0) 1 2 0 0 #681# 0 100)
COMMENT     (LOGPEN 0 0 6723840) 1
COMMENT     (LOGBRUSH 0 10079334 0) 1 0.797965 1.62986 1
COMMENT     0.082322) 0.8 1.8 0)
COMMENT     #731=(CLabel
COMMENT     (CWidget 0 (0 0) 1 2 0 0 #677# 2203 100)
COMMENT     (LOGPEN 0 0 0) 1
COMMENT     (LOGFONT 46 17 0 0 700 0 0 0 0 3 2 1 34
COMMENT     "Arial") 1.74233 0.666667 0 "AmpR" "@N" 1
COMMENT     -12.9227 3.48466 0 -10 2.79736 1.07399 #730#)
COMMENT     #732=(CWideArrow
COMMENT     (CWideLine
COMMENT     (CWidget 0 (3 #279# 0) 1 2 0 0 #681# 0 100)
COMMENT     (LOGPEN 0 0 6723840) 1
COMMENT     (LOGBRUSH 0 10079334 0) 0.835356 3.17538
COMMENT     3.76585 1 0.082322) 0.8 1.8 0)
COMMENT     #733=(CLabel
COMMENT     (CWidget 0 (0 0) 1 2 0 0 #677# 4446 100)
COMMENT     (LOGPEN 0 0 0) 1
COMMENT     (LOGFONT 46 17 0 0 700 0 0 0 0 3 2 1 34
COMMENT     "Arial") 1.74233 0.666667 0 "WPRE" "@N" 1
COMMENT     6.50165 -27.8773 0 -10 2.87229 1.07399 #732#)
COMMENT     #734=(CWideArrow
COMMENT     (CWideLine
COMMENT     (CWidget 0 (3 #280# 0) 1 2 0 0 #681# 0 100)
COMMENT     (LOGPEN 0 0 6723840) 1
COMMENT     (LOGBRUSH 0 10079334 0) 1 4.66368 4.72186 1
COMMENT     0.082322) 0.8 1.8 0)
COMMENT     #735=(CLabel
COMMENT     (CWidget 0 (0 0) 1 2 0 0 #677# 2081903016 100)
COMMENT     (LOGPEN 0 0 0) 1
COMMENT     (LOGFONT 46 17 0 0 700 0 0 0 0 3 2 1 34
COMMENT     "Arial") 1.74233 0.666667 0 "TS" "@N" 1
COMMENT     13.4102 -12.1963 0 -10 1.24882 1.07399 #734#)
COMMENT     #736=(CWideArrow
COMMENT     (CWideLine
COMMENT     (CWidget 0 (3 #282# 0) 1 2 0 0 #681# 0 100)
COMMENT     (LOGPEN 0 0 6723840) 1
COMMENT     (LOGBRUSH 0 10079334 0) 0.835356 3.80269
COMMENT     3.99176 1 0.082322) 0.8 1.8 0)
COMMENT     #737=(CLabel
COMMENT     (CWidget 0 (0 0) 1 2 0 0 #677# -466 100)
COMMENT     (LOGPEN 0 0 0) 1
COMMENT     (LOGFONT 46 17 0 0 700 0 0 0 0 3 2 1 34
COMMENT     "Arial") 1.74233 0.666667 0 "Kv2.1" "@N" 1
COMMENT     10.6535 -20.908 0 -10 2.72243 1.07399 #736#)
COMMENT     #738=(CWideArrow
COMMENT     (CWideLine
COMMENT     (CWidget 0 (3 #283# 0) 1 2 0 0 #681# 0 100)
COMMENT     (LOGPEN 0 0 6723840) 1
COMMENT     (LOGBRUSH 0 10079334 0) 1 4.73058 5.62938 1
COMMENT     0.082322) 0.8 1.8 0)
COMMENT     #739=(CLabel (CWidget 0 (0 0) 1 2 0 0 #677# 0 100)
COMMENT     (LOGPEN 0 0 0) 1
COMMENT     (LOGFONT 46 17 0 0 700 0 0 0 0 3 2 1 34
COMMENT     "Arial") 1.74233 0.666667 0 "ChRmine" "@N" 1
COMMENT     13.6022 -3.48466 0 -10 4.34589 1.07399 #738#)
COMMENT     #740=(CWideArrow
COMMENT     (CWideLine
COMMENT     (CWidget 0 (3 #284# 0) 1 2 0 0 #681# 0 100)
COMMENT     (LOGPEN 0 0 6723840) 1
COMMENT     (LOGBRUSH 0 10079334 0) 1 3.99176 4.66368 1
COMMENT     0.082322) 0.8 1.8 0)
COMMENT     #741=(CLabel
COMMENT     (CWidget 0 (0 0) 1 2 0 0 #677# 1226 100)
COMMENT     (LOGPEN 0 0 0) 1
COMMENT     (LOGFONT 46 17 0 0 700 0 0 0 0 3 2 1 34
COMMENT     "Arial") 1.74233 0.666667 0 "mScarlet" "@N"
COMMENT     1 14.1597 -17.4233 0 -10 4.22101 1.07399
COMMENT     #740#)
COMMENT     #742=(CWideArrow
COMMENT     (CWideLine
COMMENT     (CWidget 0 (3 #285# 0) 1 2 0 0 #681# 0 100)
COMMENT     (LOGPEN 0 0 6723840) 1
COMMENT     (LOGBRUSH 0 10079334 0) 1 5.65265 6.1229 1
COMMENT     0.082322) 0.8 1.8 0)
COMMENT     #743=(CLabel (CWidget 0 (0 0) 1 2 0 0 #677# 0 100)
COMMENT     (LOGPEN 0 0 0) 1
COMMENT     (LOGFONT 46 17 0 0 700 0 0 0 0 3 2 1 34
COMMENT     "Arial") 1.74233 0.666667 0
COMMENT     "Human Synapsin promoter" "@N" 1 12.4584
COMMENT     10.454 0 -10 12.4882 1.07399 #742#))
COMMENT     (CObjectList))
COMMENT     #744=(CGroupWidget
COMMENT     (CWidget 25 (7 25 0) 1 2 0 0 Nil -668 100)
COMMENT     (CObjectList
COMMENT     #745=(CLine
COMMENT     (CWidget 0 (3 #274# 0) 1 2 0 0 #696#
COMMENT     980443469 100) (LOGPEN 0 6 32768) 8 0.835356
COMMENT     2.69252 3.15695)
COMMENT     #746=(CLabel
COMMENT     (CWidget 0 (0 0) 1 2 0 0 #677# 1813243854 100)
COMMENT     (LOGPEN 0 0 0) 1
COMMENT     (LOGFONT 46 17 0 0 700 0 0 0 0 3 2 1 34
COMMENT     "Arial") 1.74233 0.666667 0 "hGH polyA" "@N"
COMMENT     1 -5.88887 -13.9386 0 -10 4.94533 1.07399
COMMENT     #745#)) (CObjectList))
COMMENT     #747=(CGroupWidget
COMMENT     (CWidget 33 (7 33 0) 1 2 0 0 Nil 14451308 100)
COMMENT     (CObjectList
COMMENT     #748=(CWideArrow
COMMENT     (CWideLine
COMMENT     (CWidget 0 (3 #276# 0) 1 2 0 0 #680# 0 100)
COMMENT     (LOGPEN 0 0 3355545) 1
COMMENT     (LOGBRUSH 0 6724095 0) 1 2.13211 2.42977 1
COMMENT     0.082322) 0.8 1.8 0)
COMMENT     #749=(CLabel
COMMENT     (CWidget 0 (0 0) 1 2 0 0 #677# 1356 100)
COMMENT     (LOGPEN 0 0 0) 1
COMMENT     (LOGFONT 46 17 0 0 700 0 0 0 0 3 2 1 34
COMMENT     "Arial") 1.74233 0.666667 0 "f1 Origin" "@N"
COMMENT     1 -12.0612 -6.96932 0 -10 4.14608 1.07399
COMMENT     #748#)
COMMENT     #750=(CWideArrow
COMMENT     (CWideLine
COMMENT     (CWidget 0 (3 #278# 0) 1 2 0 0 #680# 1867
COMMENT     100) (LOGPEN 0 0 3355545) 1
COMMENT     (LOGBRUSH 0 6724095 0) 1 0.0048479 0.652528
COMMENT     1 0.082322) 0.8 1.8 0)
COMMENT     #751=(CLabel
COMMENT     (CWidget 0 (0 0) 1 2 0 0 #677# 2205 100)
COMMENT     (LOGPEN 0 0 0) 1
COMMENT     (LOGFONT 46 17 0 0 700 0 0 0 0 3 2 1 34
COMMENT     "Arial") 1.74233 0.666667 0 "pUC ori" "@N" 1
COMMENT     -8.20712 10.454 0 -10 3.5966 1.07399 #750#))
COMMENT     (CObjectList))) (CObjectList))
COMMENT     #752=(CGroupWidget (CWidget 11 (8 0) 1 2 0 0 Nil -807 100)
COMMENT     (CObjectList
COMMENT     #753=(CGroupWidget
COMMENT     (CWidget 1 (10 #3# 0) 1 2 0 0 Nil 14451308 100)
COMMENT     (CObjectList
COMMENT     #754=(CScratch
COMMENT     (CWidget 1 (1 #3# 1) 1 2 0 0 #684# 673211502
COMMENT     100) (LOGPEN 0 6 10053171) 8 1 5.64296 1.9
COMMENT     0.082322 1)
COMMENT     #755=(CLabel (CWidget 0 (0 0) 1 2 0 0 #686# 0 100)
COMMENT     (LOGPEN 0 0 153) 1
COMMENT     (LOGFONT 38 14 0 0 400 0 0 0 0 3 2 1 18
COMMENT     "Georgia") 1.74233 0.555556 128
COMMENT     "Acc65I (651)" "@N (@S)" 5 13.248 5.22699 0
COMMENT     -10 5.24504 0.949103 #754#)) (CObjectList))
COMMENT     #756=(CGroupWidget
COMMENT     (CWidget 1 (10 #12# 0) 1 2 0 0 Nil 847767752 100)
COMMENT     (CObjectList
COMMENT     #757=(CScratch
COMMENT     (CWidget 1 (1 #12# 1) 1 2 0 0 #684# 0 100)
COMMENT     (LOGPEN 0 6 10053171) 8 1 5.64005 1.9
COMMENT     0.082322 1)
COMMENT     #758=(CLabel (CWidget 0 (0 0) 1 2 0 0 #686# 0 100)
COMMENT     (LOGPEN 0 0 153) 1
COMMENT     (LOGFONT 38 14 0 0 400 0 0 0 0 3 2 1 18
COMMENT     "Georgia") 1.74233 0.555556 128 "AgeI (654)"
COMMENT     "@N (@S)" 5 13.4715 3.48466 0 -10 4.29594
COMMENT     0.949103 #757#)) (CObjectList))
COMMENT     #759=(CGroupWidget
COMMENT     (CWidget 1 (10 #19# 0) 1 2 0 0 Nil 839116916 100)
COMMENT     (CObjectList
COMMENT     #760=(CScratch
COMMENT     (CWidget 1 (1 #19# 1) 1 2 0 0 #684# 0 100)
COMMENT     (LOGPEN 0 6 10053171) 8 1 5.0234 1.9 0.082322
COMMENT     1)
COMMENT     #761=(CLabel
COMMENT     (CWidget 0 (0 0) 1 2 0 0 #686# 1226 100)
COMMENT     (LOGPEN 0 0 153) 1
COMMENT     (LOGFONT 38 14 0 0 400 0 0 0 0 3 2 1 18
COMMENT     "Georgia") 1.74233 0.555556 128
COMMENT     "ApaBI (1290)" "@N (@S)" 5 14.4455 -10.454 0
COMMENT     -10 5.295 0.949103 #760#)) (CObjectList))
COMMENT     #762=(CGroupWidget
COMMENT     (CWidget 1 (10 #24# 0) 1 2 0 0 Nil 14451308 100)
COMMENT     (CObjectList
COMMENT     #763=(CScratch
COMMENT     (CWidget 1 (1 #24# 1) 1 2 0 0 #684# 0 100)
COMMENT     (LOGPEN 0 6 10053171) 8 1 1.03551 1.9
COMMENT     0.082322 1)
COMMENT     #764=(CLabel
COMMENT     (CWidget 0 (0 0) 1 2 0 0 #686# 1447117168 100)
COMMENT     (LOGPEN 0 0 153) 1
COMMENT     (LOGFONT 38 14 0 0 400 0 0 0 0 3 2 1 18
COMMENT     "Georgia") 1.74233 0.555556 128
COMMENT     "AseI (5403)" "@N (@S)" 5 -12.7274 6.96932 0
COMMENT     -10 4.69556 0.949103 #763#)) (CObjectList))
COMMENT     #765=(CGroupWidget
COMMENT     (CWidget 1 (10 #28# 0) 1 2 0 0 Nil 14451308 100)
COMMENT     (CObjectList
COMMENT     #766=(CScratch
COMMENT     (CWidget 1 (1 #28# 1) 1 2 0 0 #684# 0 100)
COMMENT     (LOGPEN 0 6 10053171) 8 1 5.16302 1.9
COMMENT     0.082322 1)
COMMENT     #767=(CLabel (CWidget 0 (0 0) 1 2 0 0 #686# 32 100)
COMMENT     (LOGPEN 0 0 153) 1
COMMENT     (LOGFONT 38 14 0 0 400 0 0 0 0 3 2 1 18
COMMENT     "Georgia") 1.74233 0.555556 128
COMMENT     "AvrII (1146)" "@N (@S)" 5 13.1402 -5.22699 0
COMMENT     -10 5.04523 0.949103 #766#)) (CObjectList))
COMMENT     #768=(CGroupWidget
COMMENT     (CWidget 1 (10 #30# 0) 1 2 0 0 Nil -1087 100)
COMMENT     (CObjectList
COMMENT     #769=(CScratch
COMMENT     (CWidget 1 (1 #30# 1) 1 2 0 0 #684# 0 100)
COMMENT     (LOGPEN 0 6 10053171) 8 1 5.65168 1.9
COMMENT     0.082322 1)
COMMENT     #770=(CLabel
COMMENT     (CWidget 0 (0 0) 1 2 0 0 #686# 2206 100)
COMMENT     (LOGPEN 0 0 153) 1
COMMENT     (LOGFONT 38 14 0 0 400 0 0 0 0 3 2 1 18
COMMENT     "Georgia") 1.74233 0.555556 128
COMMENT     "BamHI (642)" "@N (@S)" 5 12.5142 6.96932 0
COMMENT     -10 5.24504 0.949103 #769#)) (CObjectList))
COMMENT     #771=(CGroupWidget
COMMENT     (CWidget 1 (10 #43# 0) 1 2 0 0 Nil -1366 100)
COMMENT     (CObjectList
COMMENT     #772=(CScratch
COMMENT     (CWidget 1 (1 #43# 1) 1 2 0 0 #684# 0 100)
COMMENT     (LOGPEN 0 6 10053171) 8 1 4.64429 1.9
COMMENT     0.082322 1)
COMMENT     #773=(CLabel (CWidget 0 (0 0) 1 2 0 0 #686# 0 100)
COMMENT     (LOGPEN 0 0 153) 1
COMMENT     (LOGFONT 38 14 0 0 400 0 0 0 0 3 2 1 18
COMMENT     "Georgia") 1.74233 0.555556 128
COMMENT     "BclI (1681)" "@N (@S)" 5 14.781 -13.9386 0
COMMENT     -10 4.37087 0.949103 #772#)) (CObjectList))
COMMENT     #774=(CGroupWidget
COMMENT     (CWidget 1 (10 #47# 0) 1 2 0 0 Nil 851830926 100)
COMMENT     (CObjectList
COMMENT     #775=(CScratch
COMMENT     (CWidget 1 (1 #47# 1) 1 2 0 0 #684# 0 100)
COMMENT     (LOGPEN 0 6 10053171) 8 1 3.1618 1.9 0.082322
COMMENT     1)
COMMENT     #776=(CLabel (CWidget 0 (0 0) 1 2 0 0 #686# 1 100)
COMMENT     (LOGPEN 0 0 153) 1
COMMENT     (LOGFONT 38 14 0 0 400 0 0 0 0 3 2 1 18
COMMENT     "Georgia") 1.74233 0.555556 128
COMMENT     "BglII (3210)" "@N (@S)" 5 3.61865 -31.3619 0
COMMENT     -10 4.77049 0.949103 #775#)) (CObjectList))
COMMENT     #777=(CGroupWidget
COMMENT     (CWidget 1 (10 #82# 0) 1 2 0 0 Nil -389 100)
COMMENT     (CObjectList
COMMENT     #778=(CScratch
COMMENT     (CWidget 1 (1 #82# 1) 1 2 0 0 #684# 0 100)
COMMENT     (LOGPEN 0 6 10053171) 8 1 5.27646 1.9
COMMENT     0.082322 1)
COMMENT     #779=(CLabel (CWidget 0 (0 0) 1 2 0 0 #686# 60 100)
COMMENT     (LOGPEN 0 0 153) 1
COMMENT     (LOGFONT 38 14 0 0 400 0 0 0 0 3 2 1 18
COMMENT     "Georgia") 1.74233 0.555556 128
COMMENT     "BspMI (1029)" "@N (@S)" 5 14.3563 -1.74233 0
COMMENT     -10 5.24504 0.949103 #778#)) (CObjectList))
COMMENT     #780=(CGroupWidget
COMMENT     (CWidget 1 (10 #86# 0) 1 2 0 0 Nil -1505 100)
COMMENT     (CObjectList
COMMENT     #781=(CScratch
COMMENT     (CWidget 1 (1 #86# 1) 1 2 0 0 #684# 0 100)
COMMENT     (LOGPEN 0 6 10053171) 8 1 3.99855 1.9
COMMENT     0.082322 1)
COMMENT     #782=(CLabel
COMMENT     (CWidget 0 (0 0) 1 2 0 0 #686# 2497 100)
COMMENT     (LOGPEN 0 0 153) 1
COMMENT     (LOGFONT 38 14 0 0 400 0 0 0 0 3 2 1 18
COMMENT     "Georgia") 1.74233 0.555556 128
COMMENT     "BsrGI (2347)" "@N (@S)" 5 12.494 -19.1656 0
COMMENT     -10 5.17011 0.949103 #781#)) (CObjectList))
COMMENT     #783=(CGroupWidget
COMMENT     (CWidget 1 (10 #90# 0) 1 2 0 0 Nil -668 100)
COMMENT     (CObjectList
COMMENT     #784=(CScratch
COMMENT     (CWidget 1 (1 #90# 1) 1 2 0 0 #684# 0 100)
COMMENT     (LOGPEN 0 6 10053171) 8 1 5.02437 1.9
COMMENT     0.082322 1)
COMMENT     #785=(CLabel (CWidget 0 (0 0) 1 2 0 0 #686# 0 100)
COMMENT     (LOGPEN 0 0 153) 1
COMMENT     (LOGFONT 38 14 0 0 400 0 0 0 0 3 2 1 18
COMMENT     "Georgia") 1.74233 0.555556 128
COMMENT     "BstAPI (1289)" "@N (@S)" 5 14.391 -8.71165 0
COMMENT     -10 5.51978 0.949103 #784#)) (CObjectList))
COMMENT     #786=(CGroupWidget
COMMENT     (CWidget 1 (10 #127# 0) 1 2 0 0 Nil -1924 100)
COMMENT     (CObjectList
COMMENT     #787=(CScratch
COMMENT     (CWidget 1 (1 #127# 1) 1 2 0 0 #684# 0 100)
COMMENT     (LOGPEN 0 6 10053171) 8 1 3.77845 1.9
COMMENT     0.082322 1)
COMMENT     #788=(CLabel (CWidget 0 (0 0) 1 2 0 0 #686# 0 100)
COMMENT     (LOGPEN 0 0 153) 1
COMMENT     (LOGFONT 38 14 0 0 400 0 0 0 0 3 2 1 18
COMMENT     "Georgia") 1.74233 0.555556 128
COMMENT     "EcoRI (2574)" "@N (@S)" 5 10.7071 -24.3926 0
COMMENT     -10 5.17011 0.949103 #787#)) (CObjectList))
COMMENT     #789=(CGroupWidget
COMMENT     (CWidget 1 (10 #130# 0) 1 2 0 0 Nil -249 100)
COMMENT     (CObjectList
COMMENT     #790=(CScratch
COMMENT     (CWidget 1 (1 #130# 1) 1 2 0 0 #684# 0 100)
COMMENT     (LOGPEN 0 6 10053171) 8 1 4.39899 1.9
COMMENT     0.082322 1)
COMMENT     #791=(CLabel (CWidget 0 (0 0) 1 2 0 0 #686# 0 100)
COMMENT     (LOGPEN 0 0 153) 1
COMMENT     (LOGFONT 38 14 0 0 400 0 0 0 0 3 2 1 18
COMMENT     "Georgia") 1.74233 0.555556 128
COMMENT     "FalI (1934)" "@N (@S)" 5 14.3626 -15.681 0
COMMENT     -10 4.49575 0.949103 #790#)) (CObjectList))
COMMENT     #792=(CGroupWidget
COMMENT     (CWidget 1 (10 #148# 0) 1 2 0 0 Nil 14451308 100)
COMMENT     (CObjectList
COMMENT     #793=(CScratch
COMMENT     (CWidget 1 (1 #148# 1) 1 2 0 0 #684# 0 100)
COMMENT     (LOGPEN 0 6 10053171) 8 1 3.76682 1.9
COMMENT     0.082322 1)
COMMENT     #794=(CLabel (CWidget 0 (0 0) 1 2 0 0 #686# 0 100)
COMMENT     (LOGPEN 0 0 153) 1
COMMENT     (LOGFONT 38 14 0 0 400 0 0 0 0 3 2 1 18
COMMENT     "Georgia") 1.74233 0.555556 128
COMMENT     "HindIII (2586)" "@N (@S)" 5 10.9344 -26.1349
COMMENT     0 -10 5.84448 0.949103 #793#)) (CObjectList))
COMMENT     #795=(CGroupWidget
COMMENT     (CWidget 1 (10 #165# 0) 1 2 0 0 Nil -738 100)
COMMENT     (CObjectList
COMMENT     #796=(CScratch
COMMENT     (CWidget 1 (1 #165# 1) 1 2 0 0 #684# 0 100)
COMMENT     (LOGPEN 0 6 10053171) 8 1 5.63908 1.9
COMMENT     0.082322 1)
COMMENT     #797=(CLabel (CWidget 0 (0 0) 1 2 0 0 #686# 0 100)
COMMENT     (LOGPEN 0 0 153) 1
COMMENT     (LOGFONT 38 14 0 0 400 0 0 0 0 3 2 1 18
COMMENT     "Georgia") 1.74233 0.555556 128 "KpnI (655)"
COMMENT     "@N (@S)" 5 13.8597 1.74233 0 -10 4.37087
COMMENT     0.949103 #796#)) (CObjectList))
COMMENT     #798=(CGroupWidget
COMMENT     (CWidget 1 (10 #171# 0) 1 2 0 0 Nil -1714 100)
COMMENT     (CObjectList
COMMENT     #799=(CScratch
COMMENT     (CWidget 1 (1 #171# 1) 1 2 0 0 #684# 0 100)
COMMENT     (LOGPEN 0 6 10053171) 8 1 6.12775 1.9
COMMENT     0.082322 1)
COMMENT     #800=(CLabel (CWidget 0 (0 0) 1 2 0 0 #686# 0 100)
COMMENT     (LOGPEN 0 0 153) 1
COMMENT     (LOGFONT 38 14 0 0 400 0 0 0 0 3 2 1 18
COMMENT     "Georgia") 1.74233 0.555556 128 "MluI (151)"
COMMENT     "@N (@S)" 5 4.59122 13.9386 0 -10 4.17106
COMMENT     0.949103 #799#)) (CObjectList))
COMMENT     #801=(CGroupWidget
COMMENT     (CWidget 1 (10 #183# 0) 1 2 0 0 Nil -180 100)
COMMENT     (CObjectList
COMMENT     #802=(CScratch
COMMENT     (CWidget 1 (1 #183# 1) 1 2 0 0 #684# 0 100)
COMMENT     (LOGPEN 0 6 10053171) 8 1 5.63035 1.9
COMMENT     0.082322 1)
COMMENT     #803=(CLabel (CWidget 0 (0 0) 1 2 0 0 #686# 0 100)
COMMENT     (LOGPEN 0 0 153) 1
COMMENT     (LOGFONT 38 14 0 0 400 0 0 0 0 3 2 1 18
COMMENT     "Georgia") 1.74233 0.555556 128 "NcoI (664)"
COMMENT     "@N (@S)" 5 13.962 0 0 -10 4.22101 0.949103
COMMENT     #802#)) (CObjectList))
COMMENT     #804=(CGroupWidget
COMMENT     (CWidget 1 (10 #191# 0) 1 2 0 0 Nil -1226 100)
COMMENT     (CObjectList
COMMENT     #805=(CScratch
COMMENT     (CWidget 1 (1 #191# 1) 1 2 0 0 #684# 0 100)
COMMENT     (LOGPEN 0 6 10053171) 8 1 2.84572 1.9
COMMENT     0.082322 1)
COMMENT     #806=(CLabel (CWidget 0 (0 0) 1 2 0 0 #686# 0 100)
COMMENT     (LOGPEN 0 0 153) 1
COMMENT     (LOGFONT 38 14 0 0 400 0 0 0 0 3 2 1 18
COMMENT     "Georgia") 1.74233 0.555556 128
COMMENT     "NsiI (3536)" "@N (@S)" 5 -8.51203 -10.454 0
COMMENT     -10 4.57068 0.949103 #805#)) (CObjectList))
COMMENT     #807=(CGroupWidget
COMMENT     (CWidget 1 (10 #194# 0) 1 2 0 0 Nil -1784 100)
COMMENT     (CObjectList
COMMENT     #808=(CScratch
COMMENT     (CWidget 1 (1 #194# 1) 1 2 0 0 #684# 0 100)
COMMENT     (LOGPEN 0 6 10053171) 8 1 0.0048479 1.9
COMMENT     0.082322 1)
COMMENT     #809=(CLabel (CWidget 0 (0 0) 1 2 0 0 #686# 0 100)
COMMENT     (LOGPEN 0 0 153) 1
COMMENT     (LOGFONT 38 14 0 0 400 0 0 0 0 3 2 1 18
COMMENT     "Georgia") 1.74233 0.555556 128
COMMENT     "PciI (6466)" "@N (@S)" 5 -2.88866 12.1963 0
COMMENT     -10 4.49575 0.949103 #808#)) (CObjectList))
COMMENT     #810=(CGroupWidget
COMMENT     (CWidget 1 (10 #201# 0) 1 2 0 0 Nil -1156 100)
COMMENT     (CObjectList
COMMENT     #811=(CScratch
COMMENT     (CWidget 1 (1 #201# 1) 1 2 0 0 #684# 0 100)
COMMENT     (LOGPEN 0 6 10053171) 8 1 2.8496 1.9 0.082322
COMMENT     1)
COMMENT     #812=(CLabel (CWidget 0 (0 0) 1 2 0 0 #686# 0 100)
COMMENT     (LOGPEN 0 0 153) 1
COMMENT     (LOGFONT 38 14 0 0 400 0 0 0 0 3 2 1 18
COMMENT     "Georgia") 1.74233 0.555556 128
COMMENT     "Ppu10I (3532)" "@N (@S)" 5 -6.77455 -12.1963
COMMENT     0 -10 5.84448 0.949103 #811#)) (CObjectList))
COMMENT     #813=(CGroupWidget
COMMENT     (CWidget 1 (10 #211# 0) 1 2 0 0 Nil 846194720 100)
COMMENT     (CObjectList
COMMENT     #814=(CScratch
COMMENT     (CWidget 1 (1 #211# 1) 1 2 0 0 #684# 0 100)
COMMENT     (LOGPEN 0 6 10053171) 8 1 1.22361 1.9
COMMENT     0.082322 1)
COMMENT     #815=(CLabel (CWidget 0 (0 0) 1 2 0 0 #686# 0 100)
COMMENT     (LOGPEN 0 0 153) 1
COMMENT     (LOGFONT 38 14 0 0 400 0 0 0 0 3 2 1 18
COMMENT     "Georgia") 1.74233 0.555556 128
COMMENT     "PvuI (5209)" "@N (@S)" 5 -14.0252 1.74233 0
COMMENT     -10 4.89537 0.949103 #814#)) (CObjectList))
COMMENT     #816=(CGroupWidget
COMMENT     (CWidget 1 (10 #230# 0) 1 2 0 0 Nil 762214739 100)
COMMENT     (CObjectList
COMMENT     #817=(CScratch
COMMENT     (CWidget 1 (1 #230# 1) 1 2 0 0 #684# 0 100)
COMMENT     (LOGPEN 0 6 10053171) 8 1 5.05248 1.9
COMMENT     0.082322 1)
COMMENT     #818=(CLabel (CWidget 0 (0 0) 1 2 0 0 #686# 0 100)
COMMENT     (LOGPEN 0 0 153) 1
COMMENT     (LOGFONT 38 14 0 0 400 0 0 0 0 3 2 1 18
COMMENT     "Georgia") 1.74233 0.555556 128
COMMENT     "SfiI (1260)" "@N (@S)" 5 13.5772 -6.96932 0
COMMENT     -10 4.29594 0.949103 #817#)) (CObjectList))
COMMENT     #819=(CGroupWidget
COMMENT     (CWidget 1 (10 #240# 0) 1 2 0 0 Nil -668 100)
COMMENT     (CObjectList
COMMENT     #820=(CScratch
COMMENT     (CWidget 1 (1 #240# 1) 1 2 0 0 #684# 0 100)
COMMENT     (LOGPEN 0 6 10053171) 8 1 5.72537 1.9
COMMENT     0.082322 1)
COMMENT     #821=(CLabel (CWidget 0 (0 0) 1 2 0 0 #686# 0 100)
COMMENT     (LOGPEN 0 0 153) 1
COMMENT     (LOGFONT 38 14 0 0 400 0 0 0 0 3 2 1 18
COMMENT     "Georgia") 1.74233 0.555556 128
COMMENT     "Sse232I (566)" "@N (@S)" 5 11.2368 8.71165 0
COMMENT     -10 5.64467 0.949103 #820#)) (CObjectList))
COMMENT     #822=(CGroupWidget
COMMENT     (CWidget 1 (10 #267# 0) 1 2 0 0 Nil 1701605985 100)
COMMENT     (CObjectList
COMMENT     #823=(CScratch
COMMENT     (CWidget 1 (1 #267# 1) 1 2 0 0 #684# 0 100)
COMMENT     (LOGPEN 0 6 10053171) 8 1 6.11902 1.9
COMMENT     0.082322 1)
COMMENT     #824=(CLabel (CWidget 0 (0 0) 1 2 0 0 #686# 0 100)
COMMENT     (LOGPEN 0 0 153) 1
COMMENT     (LOGFONT 38 14 0 0 400 0 0 0 0 3 2 1 18
COMMENT     "Georgia") 1.74233 0.555556 128 "XbaI (160)"
COMMENT     "@N (@S)" 5 4.67451 12.1963 0 -10 4.29594
COMMENT     0.949103 #823#)) (CObjectList))
COMMENT     #825=(CGroupWidget
COMMENT     (CWidget 1 (10 #269# 0) 1 2 0 0 Nil -947 100)
COMMENT     (CObjectList
COMMENT     #826=(CScratch
COMMENT     (CWidget 1 (1 #269# 1) 1 2 0 0 #684# 0 100)
COMMENT     (LOGPEN 0 6 10053171) 8 1 3.16762 1.9
COMMENT     0.082322 1)
COMMENT     #827=(CLabel (CWidget 0 (0 0) 1 2 0 0 #686# 0 100)
COMMENT     (LOGPEN 0 0 153) 1
COMMENT     (LOGFONT 38 14 0 0 400 0 0 0 0 3 2 1 18
COMMENT     "Georgia") 1.74233 0.555556 128
COMMENT     "XhoI (3204)" "@N (@S)" 5 3.73048 -29.6196 0
COMMENT     -10 4.89537 0.949103 #826#)) (CObjectList)))
COMMENT     (CObjectList))
COMMENT     #828=(CGroupWidget (CWidget 14 (16 0) 1 2 0 0 Nil -458 100)
COMMENT     (CObjectList) (CObjectList))
COMMENT     #829=(CGroupWidget (CWidget 12 (0 0) 1 2 0 0 Nil -1714 100)
COMMENT     (CObjectList) (CObjectList))) (CObjectList)))
COMMENT     (CSeqView 10 10 (CObjectList) (CObList) 1 (CObList)) (CObList)
            68184808
COMMENT     (CStringList) 60873824 60874824 (CObList)))
FEATURES             Location/Qualifiers
     misc_feature    1..141
                     /vntifkey="21"
                     /label=L-ITR
     polyA_signal    3215..3693
                     /vntifkey="25"
                     /label=hGH\polyA
     misc_feature    3733..3873
                     /vntifkey="21"
                     /label=R-ITR
     rep_origin      3965..4271
                     /vntifkey="33"
                     /label=f1\Origin
     misc_feature    4790..5647
                     /vntifkey="21"
                     /label=AmpR
     rep_origin      5798..6465
                     /vntifkey="33"
                     /label=pUC\ori
     misc_feature    2587..3195
                     /vntifkey="21"
                     /label=WPRE
     misc_feature    1601..1660
                     /vntifkey="21"
                     /label=TS
     enhancer        2549..2569
                     /vntifkey="9"
                     /label=ER\export
     misc_feature    2354..2548
                     /vntifkey="21"
                     /label=Kv2.1
     misc_feature    665..1591
                     /vntifkey="21"
                     /label=ChRmine
     misc_feature    1661..2353
                     /vntifkey="21"
                     /label=mScarlet
     misc_feature    156..640
                     /vntifkey="21"
                     /label=Human\Synapsin\promoter
BASE COUNT  1345 a 1858 c 1781 g 1486 t
ORIGIN
        1 cctgcaggca gctgcgcgct cgctcgctca ctgaggccgc ccgggcaaag cccgggcgtc
       61 gggcgacctt tggtcgcccg gcctcagtga gcgagcgagc gcgcagagag ggagtggcca
      121 actccatcac taggggttcc tgcggccgca cgcgtgtgtc tagactgcag agggccctgc
      181 gtatgagtgc aagtgggttt taggaccagg atgaggcggg gtgggggtgc ctacctgacg
      241 accgaccccg acccactgga caagcaccca acccccattc cccaaattgc gcatccccta
      301 tcagagaggg ggaggggaaa caggatgcgg cgaggcgcgt gcgcactgcc agcttcagca
      361 ccgcggacag tgccttcgcc cccgcctggc ggcgcgcgcc accgccgcct cagcactgaa
      421 ggcgcgctga cgtcactcgc cggtcccccg caaactcccc ttcccggcca ccttggtcgc
      481 gtccgcgccg ccgccggccc agccggaccg caccacgcga ggcgcgagat aggggggcac
      541 gggcgcgacc atctgcgctg cggcgccggc gactcagcgc tgcctcagtc tgcggtgggc
      601 agcggaggag tcgtgtcgtg cctgagagcg cagtcgagaa ggatccccgg gtaccggtgc
      661 caccatggca cacgcaccag gcaccgacca gatgttctac gtgggcacaa tggacggctg
      721 gtatctggat accaagctga actccgtggc catcggcgcc cactggtctt gctttatcgt
      781 gctgacaatc accacattct acctgggcta tgagtcctgg acatctcggg gccctagcaa
      841 gagaacctcc ttttacgccg gctatcagga ggagcagaac ctggccctgt ttgtgaattt
      901 ctttgccatg ctgagctact tcggcaagat cgtggccgac acactgggcc acaacttcgg
      961 cgatgtgggc cccttcatca tcggcttcgg caattacagg tatgccgact acatgctgac
     1021 ctgcccaatg ctggtgtacg atctgctgta tcagctgagg gccccctatc gcgtgtcttg
     1081 tagcgccatc atctttgcca tcctgatgtc tggcgtgctg gccgagttct acgcagaggg
     1141 cgaccctagg ctgaggaatg gcgcctacgc ctggtatggc tttggctgtt tctggtttat
     1201 cttcgcctac tctatcgtga tgagcatcgt ggccaagcag tatagccggc tggcccagct
     1261 ggcccaggat acaggcgccg agcacagcct gcacgtgctg aagttcgccg tgtttacctt
     1321 ctccatgctg tggattctgt ttcccctggt gtgggccatc tgccctagag gcttcggctg
     1381 gatcgacgat aactggacag aggtggccca ctgcgtgtgc gacatcgtgg ccaagtcctg
     1441 ttacggcttt gccctggccc ggttcagaaa gacctatgat gaggagctgt ttcggctgct
     1501 ggagcagctg ggacacgacg aggatgagtt ccagaagctg gagctggata tgaggctgag
     1561 cagcaatggc gagcgcctgc ggagactgtc tgcggccgcc aagagcagga tcaccagcga
     1621 gggcgagtac atccccctgg accagatcga catcaacgtg gtgagcaagg gcgaggcagt
     1681 gatcaaggag ttcatgcggt tcaaggtgca catggagggc tccatgaacg gccacgagtt
     1741 cgagatcgag ggcgagggcg agggccgccc ctacgagggc acccagaccg ccaagctgaa
     1801 ggtgaccaag ggtggccccc tgcccttctc ctgggacatc ctgtcccctc agttcatgta
     1861 cggctccagg gccttcacca agcaccccgc cgacatcccc gactactata agcagtcctt
     1921 ccccgagggc ttcaagtggg agcgcgtgat gaacttcgag gacggcggcg ccgtgaccgt
     1981 gacccaggac acctccctgg aggacggcac cctgatctac aaggtgaagc tccgcggcac
     2041 caacttccct cctgacggcc ccgtaatgca gaagaagaca atgggctggg aagcgtccac
     2101 cgagcggttg taccccgagg acggcgtgct gaagggcgac attaagatgg ccctgcgcct
     2161 gaaggacggc gggcgctacc tggcggactt caagaccacc tacaaggcca agaagcccgt
     2221 gcagatgccc ggcgcctaca acgtggaccg caagttggac atcacctccc acaacgagga
     2281 ctacaccgtg gtggaacagt acgaacgctc cgagggccgc cactccaccg gcggcatgga
     2341 cgagctgtac aagcagtccc agcccatcct caacaccaag gagatggccc cgcagagcaa
     2401 gcctccagag gagctggaga tgagcagcat gcccagcccc gtggcccctc tgcccgcacg
     2461 cacggagggc gtcatcgaca tgcggagcat gtccagcatt gacagcttca tcagctgtgc
     2521 cacggacttc cctgaagcca ccagattctt ctgctacgag aacgaggtgt aagaattcga
     2581 tatcaagctt atcgataatc aacctctgga ttacaaaatt tgtgaaagat tgactggtat
     2641 tcttaactat gttgctcctt ttacgctatg tggatacgct gctttaatgc ctttgtatca
     2701 tgctattgct tcccgtatgg ctttcatttt ctcctccttg tataaatcct ggttgctgtc
     2761 tctttatgag gagttgtggc ccgttgtcag gcaacgtggc gtggtgtgca ctgtgtttgc
     2821 tgacgcaacc cccactggtt ggggcattgc caccacctgt cagctccttt ccgggacttt
     2881 cgctttcccc ctccctattg ccacggcgga actcatcgcc gcctgccttg cccgctgctg
     2941 gacaggggct cggctgttgg gcactgacaa ttccgtggtg ttgtcgggga aatcatcgtc
     3001 ctttccttgg ctgctcgcct gtgttgccac ctggattctg cgcgggacgt ccttctgcta
     3061 cgtcccttcg gccctcaatc cagcggacct tccttcccgc ggcctgctgc cggctctgcg
     3121 gcctcttccg cgtcttcgcc ttcgccctca gacgagtcgg atctcccttt gggccgcctc
     3181 cccgcatcga taccgagcgc tgctcgagag atctacgggt ggcatccctg tgacccctcc
     3241 ccagtgcctc tcctggccct ggaagttgcc actccagtgc ccaccagcct tgtcctaata
     3301 aaattaagtt gcatcatttt gtctgactag gtgtccttct ataatattat ggggtggagg
     3361 ggggtggtat ggagcaaggg gcaagttggg aagacaacct gtagggcctg cggggtctat
     3421 tgggaaccaa gctggagtgc agtggcacaa tcttggctca ctgcaatctc cgcctcctgg
     3481 gttcaagcga ttctcctgcc tcagcctccc gagttgttgg gattccaggc atgcatgacc
     3541 aggctcagct aatttttgtt tttttggtag agacggggtt tcaccatatt ggccaggctg
     3601 gtctccaact cctaatctca ggtgatctac ccaccttggc ctcccaaatt gctgggatta
     3661 caggcgtgaa ccactgctcc cttccctgtc cttctgattt tgtaggtaac cacgtgcgga
     3721 ccgagcggcc gcaggaaccc ctagtgatgg agttggccac tccctctctg cgcgctcgct
     3781 cgctcactga ggccgggcga ccaaaggtcg cccgacgccc gggctttgcc cgggcggcct
     3841 cagtgagcga gcgagcgcgc agctgcctgc aggggcgcct gatgcggtat tttctcctta
     3901 cgcatctgtg cggtatttca caccgcatan nnnnnnnnnn nnnnnnnnnn nnnnnnnnnn
     3961 nnnnnnnnnn nnnnnnnnnn nnnnnnnnnn nnnnnnnnnn nnnnnnnnnn nnnnnnnnnn
     4021 nnnnnnnnnn nnnnnnnnnn nnnnnnnnnn nnnnnnnnnn nnnnnnnnnn ncnnnnnnnn
     4081 nnnnnnnnnn nnnnnnnnnn nnnnnnnnnn nnnnnnnnnn nnnnnnnnnn nnnnnnnnnn
     4141 nnnnnnnnnn nnnnnnnnnn nnnnnnnnnn nnnnnnnnnn nnnnnnnnnn nnnnnnnnnn
     4201 nnnnnnnnnn nnncctttga cgttggagtc cacgttcttt nnnnnnnnnn nnnnnnnnnn
     4261 nnnnnnnnnn nnnnnnnacc ctatctcggg ctattctttt gatttataag ggattttgcc
     4321 gatttcggcc tattggttaa aaaatgagct gatttaacaa aaatttaacg cgaattttaa
     4381 caaaatatta acgtttacaa ttttatggtg cactctcagt acaatctgct ctgatgccgc
     4441 atagttaagc cagccccgac acccgccaac acccgctgac gcgccctgac gggcttgtct
     4501 gctcccggca tccgcttaca gacaagctgt gaccgtctcc gggagctgca tgtgtcagag
     4561 gttttcaccg tcatcaccga aacgcgcgag acgaaagggc ctcgtgatac gcctattttt
     4621 ataggttaat gtcatgataa taatggtttc ttagacgtca ggtggcactt ttcggggaaa
     4681 tgtgcgcgga acccctattt gtttattttt ctaaatacat tcaaatatgt atccgctcat
     4741 gagacaataa ccctgataaa tgcttcaata atattgaaaa aggaagagta tgagtattca
     4801 acatttccgt gtcgccctta ttcccttttt tgcggcattt tgccttcctg tttttgctca
     4861 cccagaaacg ctggtgaaag taaaagatgc tgaagatcag ttgggtgcac gagtgggtta
     4921 catcgaactg gatctcaaca gcggtaagat ccttgagagt tttcgccccg aagaacgttt
     4981 tccaatgatg agcactttta aagttctgct atgtggcgcg gtattatccc gtattgacgc
     5041 cgggcaagag caactcggtc gccgcataca ctattctcag aatgacttgg ttgagtactc
     5101 accagtcaca gaaaagcatc ttacggatgg catgacagta agagaattat gcagtgctgc
     5161 cataaccatg agtgataaca ctgcggccaa cttacttctg acaacgatcg gaggaccgaa
     5221 ggagctaacc gcttttttgc acaacatggg ggatcatgta actcgccttg atcgttggga
     5281 accggagctg aatgaagcca taccaaacga cgagcgtgac accacgatgc ctgtagcaat
     5341 ggcaacaacg ttgcgcaaac tattaactgg cgaactactt actctagctt cccggcaaca
     5401 attaatagac tggatggagg cggataaagt tgcaggacca cttctgcgct cggcccttcc
     5461 ggctggctgg tttattgctg ataaatctgg agccggtgag cgtgggtctc gcggtatcat
     5521 tgcagcactg gggccagatg gtaagccctc ccgtatcgta gttatctaca cgacggggag
     5581 tcaggcaact atggatgaac gaaatagaca gatcgctgag ataggtgcct cactgattaa
     5641 gcattggtaa ctgtcagacc aagtttactc atatatactt tagattgatt taaaacttca
     5701 tttttaattt aaaaggatct aggtgaagat cctttttgat aatctcatga ccaaaatccc
     5761 ttaacgtgag ttttcgttcc actgagcgtc agaccccgta gaaaagatca aaggatcttc
     5821 ttgagatcct ttttttctgc gcgtaatctg ctgcttgcaa acaaaaaaac caccgctacc
     5881 agcggtggtt tgtttgccgg atcaagagct accaactctt tttccgaagg taactggctt
     5941 cagcagagcg cagataccaa atactgtcct tctagtgtag ccgtagttag gccaccactt
     6001 caagaactct gtagcaccgc ctacatacct cgctctgcta atcctgttac cagtggctgc
     6061 tgccagtggc gataagtcgt gtcttaccgg gttggactca agacgatagt taccggataa
     6121 ggcgcagcgg tcgggctgaa cggggggttc gtgcacacag cccagcttgg agcgaacgac
     6181 ctacaccgaa ctgagatacc tacagcgtga gctatgagaa agcgccacgc ttcccgaagg
     6241 gagaaaggcg gacaggtatc cggtaagcgg cagggtcgga acaggagagc gcacgaggga
     6301 gcttccaggg ggaaacgcct ggtatcttta tagtcctgtc gggtttcgcc acctctgact
     6361 tgagcgtcga tttttgtgat gctcgtcagg ggggcggagc ctatggaaaa acgccagcaa
     6421 cgcggccttt ttacggttcc tggccttttg ctggcctttt gctcacatgt
//
