>Addgene plasmid #130995 | pAAV-hSyn-ChRmine-mScarlet-Kv2.1-WPRE | addgene full sequence | sequence record 255880 | Addgene NGS Result
CCTGCAGGCAGCTGCGCGCTCGCTCGCTCACTGAGGCCGCCCGGGCGTCGGGCGACCTTTGGTCGCCCGG
CCTCAGTGAGCGAGCGAGCGCGCAGAGAGGGAGTGGCCAACTCCATCACTAGGGGTTCCTGCGGCCGCAC
GCGTGTGTCTAGACTGCAGAGGGCCCTGCGTATGAGTGCAAGTGGGTTTTAGGACCAGGATGAGGCGGGG
TGGGGGTGCCTACCTGACGACCGACCCCGACCCACTGGACAAGCACCCAACCCCCATTCCCCAAATTGCG
CATCCCCTATCAGAGAGGGGGAGGGGAAACAGGATGCGGCGAGGCGCGTGCGCACTGCCAGCTTCAGCAC
CGCGGACAGTGCCTTCGCCCCCGCCTGGCGGCGCGCGCCACCGCCGCCTCAGCACTGAAGGCGCGCTGAC
GTCACTCGCCGGTCCCCCGCAAACTCCCCTTCCCGGCCACCTTGGTCGCGTCCGCGCCGCCGCCGGCCCA
GCCGGACCGCACCACGCGAGGCGCGAGATAGGGGGGCACGGGCGCGACCATCTGCGCTGCGGCGCCGGCG
ACTCAGCGCTGCCTCAGTCTGCGGTGGGCAGCGGAGGAGTCGTGTCGTGCCTGAGAGCGCAGTCGAGAAG
GATCCCCGGGTACCGGTGCCACCATGGCACACGCACCAGGCACCGACCAGATGTTCTACGTGGGCACAAT
GGACGGCTGGTATCTGGATACCAAGCTGAACTCCGTGGCCATCGGCGCCCACTGGTCTTGCTTTATCGTG
CTGACAATCACCACATTCTACCTGGGCTATGAGTCCTGGACATCTCGGGGCCCTAGCAAGAGAACCTCCT
TTTACGCCGGCTATCAGGAGGAGCAGAACCTGGCCCTGTTTGTGAATTTCTTTGCCATGCTGAGCTACTT
CGGCAAGATCGTGGCCGACACACTGGGCCACAACTTCGGCGATGTGGGCCCCTTCATCATCGGCTTCGGC
AATTACAGGTATGCCGACTACATGCTGACCTGCCCAATGCTGGTGTACGATCTGCTGTATCAGCTGAGGG
CCCCCTATCGCGTGTCTTGTAGCGCCATCATCTTTGCCATCCTGATGTCTGGCGTGCTGGCCGAGTTCTA
CGCAGAGGGCGACCCTAGGCTGAGGAATGGCGCCTACGCCTGGTATGGCTTTGGCTGTTTCTGGTTTATC
TTCGCCTACTCTATCGTGATGAGCATCGTGGCCAAGCAGTATAGCCGGCTGGCCCAGCTGGCCCAGGATA
CAGGCGCCGAGCACAGCCTGCACGTGCTGAAGTTCGCCGTGTTTACCTTCTCCATGCTGTGGATTCTGTT
TCCCCTGGTGTGGGCCATCTGCCCTAGAGGCTTCGGCTGGATCGACGATAACTGGACAGAGGTGGCCCAC
TGCGTGTGCGACATCGTGGCCAAGTCCTGTTACGGCTTTGCCCTGGCCCGGTTCAGAAAGACCTATGATG
AGGAGCTGTTTCGGCTGCTGGAGCAGCTGGGACACGACGAGGATGAGTTCCAGAAGCTGGAGCTGGATAT
GAGGCTGAGCAGCAATGGCGAGCGCCTGCGGAGACTGTCTGCGGCCGCCAAGAGCAGGATCACCAGCGAG
GGCGAGTACATCCCCCTGGACCAGATCGACATCAACGTGGTGAGCAAGGGCGAGGCAGTGATCAAGGAGT
TCATGCGGTTCAAGGTGCACATGGAGGGCTCCATGAACGGCCACGAGTTCGAGATCGAGGGCGAGGGCGA
GGGCCGCCCCTACGAGGGCACCCAGACCGCCAAGCTGAAGGTGACCAAGGGTGGCCCCCTGCCCTTCTCC
TGGGACATCCTGTCCCCTCAGTTCATGTACGGCTCCAGGGCCTTCACCAAGCACCCCGCCGACATCCCCG
ACTACTATAAGCAGTCCTTCCCCGAGGGCTTCAAGTGGGAGCGCGTGATGAACTTCGAGGACGGCGGCGC
CGTGACCGTGACCCAGGACACCTCCCTGGAGGACGGCACCCTGATCTACAAGGTGAAGCTCCGCGGCACC
AACTTCCCTCCTGACGGCCCCGTAATGCAGAAGAAGACAATGGGCTGGGAAGCGTCCACCGAGCGGTTGT
ACCCCGAGGACGGCGTGCTGAAGGGCGACATTAAGATGGCCCTGCGCCTGAAGGACGGCGGGCGCTACCT
GGCGGACTTCAAGACCACCTACAAGGCCAAGAAGCCCGTGCAGATGCCCGGCGCCTACAACGTGGACCGC
AAGTTGGACATCACCTCCCACAACGAGGACTACACCGTGGTGGAACAGTACGAACGCTCCGAGGGCCGCC
ACTCCACCGGCGGCATGGACGAGCTGTACAAGCAGTCCCAGCCCATCCTCAACACCAAGGAGATGGCCCC
GCAGAGCAAGCCTCCAGAGGAGCTGGAGATGAGCAGCATGCCCAGCCCCGTGGCCCCTCTGCCCGCACGC
ACGGAGGGCGTCATCGACATGCGGAGCATGTCCAGCATTGACAGCTTCATCAGCTGTGCCACGGACTTCC
CTGAAGCCACCAGATTCTTCTGCTACGAGAACGAGGTGTAAGAATTCGATATCAAGCTTATCGATAATCA
ACCTCTGGATTACAAAATTTGTGAAAGATTGACTGGTATTCTTAACTATGTTGCTCCTTTTACGCTATGT
GGATACGCTGCTTTAATGCCTTTGTATCATGCTATTGCTTCCCGTATGGCTTTCATTTTCTCCTCCTTGT
ATAAATCCTGGTTGCTGTCTCTTTATGAGGAGTTGTGGCCCGTTGTCAGGCAACGTGGCGTGGTGTGCAC
TGTGTTTGCTGACGCAACCCCCACTGGTTGGGGCATTGCCACCACCTGTCAGCTCCTTTCCGGGACTTTC
GCTTTCCCCCTCCCTATTGCCACGGCGGAACTCATCGCCGCCTGCCTTGCCCGCTGCTGGACAGGGGCTC
GGCTGTTGGGCACTGACAATTCCGTGGTGTTGTCGGGGAAATCATCGTCCTTTCCTTGGCTGCTCGCCTA
TGTTGCCACCTGGATTCTGCGCGGGACGTCCTTCTGCTACGTCCCTTCGGCCCTCAATCCAGCGGACCTT
CCTTCCCGCGGCCTGCTGCCGGCTCTGCGGCCTCTTCCGCGTCTTCGCCTTCGCCCTCAGACGAGTCGGA
TCTCCCTTTGGGCCGCCTCCCCGCATCGATACCGAGCGCTGCTCGAGAGATCTACGGGTGGCATCCCTGT
GACCCCTCCCCAGTGCCTCTCCTGGCCCTGGAAGTTGCCACTCCAGTGCCCACCAGCCTTGTCCTAATAA
AATTAAGTTGCATCATTTTGTCTGACTAGGTGTCCTTCTATAATATTATGGGGTGGAGGGGGGTGGTATG
GAGCAAGGGGCAAGTTGGGAAGACAACCTGTAGGGCCTGCGGGGTCTATTGGGAACCAAGCTGGAGTGCA
GTGGCACAATCTTGGCTCACTGCAATCTCCGCCTCCTGGGTTCAAGCGATTCTCCTGCCTCAGCCTCCCG
AGTTGTTGGGATTCCAGGCATGCATGACCAGGCTCAGCTAATTTTTGTTTTTTTGGTAGAGACGGGGTTT
CACCATATTGGCCAGGCTGGTCTCCAACTCCTAATCTCAGGTGATCTACCCACCTTGGCCTCCCAAATTG
CTGGGATTACAGGCGTGAACCACTGCTCCCTTCCCTGTCCTTCTGATTTTGTAGGTAACCACGTGCGGAC
CGAGCGGCCGCAGGAACCCCTAGTGATGGAGTTGGCCACTCCCTCTCTGCGCGCTCGCTCGCTCACTGAG
GCCGGGCGACCAAAGGTCGCCCGACGCCCGGGCTTTGCCCGGGCGGCCTCAGTGAGCGAGCGAGCGCGCA
GCTGCCTGCAGGGGCGCCTGATGCGGTATTTTCTCCTTACGCATCTGTGCGGTATTTCACACCGCATA
[95 nt withheld, positions 3919-4013]
T
[46 nt withheld, positions 4015-4060]
C
[141 nt withheld, positions 4062-4202]
CCTTTGACGTTGGAGTCCACGTTCTTT
[37 nt withheld, positions 4230-4266]
ACTCTATCTCGGGCTATTCTTTTGATTTATAAGGGATTTTGCCGATTTCGGTCTATTGGTTAAAAAATGA
GCTGATTTAACAAAAATTTAACGCGAATTTTAACAAAATATTAACGTTTACAATTTTATGGTGCACTCTC
AGTACAATCTGCTCTGATGCCGCATAGTTAAGCCAGCCCCGACACCCGCCAACACCCGCTGACGCGCCCT
GACGGGCTTGTCTGCTCCCGGCATCCGCTTACAGACAAGCTGTGACCGTCTCCGGGAGCTGCATGTGTCA
GAGGTTTTCACCGTCATCACCGAAACGCGCGAGACGAAAGGGCCTCGTGATACGCCTATTTTTATAGGTT
AATGTCATGATAATAATGGTTTCTTAGACGTCAGGTGGCACTTTTCGGGGAAATGTGCGCGGAACCCCTA
TTTGTTTATTTTTCTAAATACATTCAAATATGTATCCGCTCATGAGACAATAACCCTGATAAATGCTTCA
ATAATATTGAAAAAGGAAGAGTATGAGTATTCAACATTTCCGTGTCGCCCTTATTCCCTTTTTTGCGGCA
TTTTGCCTTCCTGTTTTTGCTCACCCAGAAACGCTGGTGAAAGTAAAAGATGCTGAAGATCAGTTGGGTG
CACGAGTGGGTTACATCGAACTGGATCTCAACAGCGGTAAGATCCTTGAGAGTTTTCGCCCCGAAGAACG
TTTTCCAATGATGAGCACTTTTAAAGTTCTGCTATGTGGCGCGGTATTATCCCGTATTGACGCCGGGCAA
GAGCAACTCGGTCGCCGCATACACTATTCTCAGAATGACTTGGTTGAGTACTCACCAGTCACAGAAAAGC
ATCTTACGGATGGCATGACAGTAAGAGAATTATGCAGTGCTGCCATAACCATGAGTGATAACACTGCGGC
CAACTTACTTCTGACAACGATCGGAGGACCGAAGGAGCTAACCGCTTTTTTGCACAACATGGGGGATCAT
GTAACTCGCCTTGATCGTTGGGAACCGGAGCTGAATGAAGCCATACCAAACGACGAGCGTGACACCACGA
TGCCTGTAGCAATGGCAACAACGTTGCGCAAACTATTAACTGGCGAACTACTTACTCTAGCTTCCCGGCA
ACAATTAATAGACTGGATGGAGGCGGATAAAGTTGCAGGACCACTTCTGCGCTCGGCCCTTCCGGCTGGC
TGGTTTATTGCTGATAAATCTGGAGCCGGTGAGCGTGGGTCTCGCGGTATCATTGCAGCACTGGGGCCAG
ATGGTAAGCCCTCCCGTATCGTAGTTATCTACACGACGGGGAGTCAGGCAACTATGGATGAACGAAATAG
ACAGATCGCTGAGATAGGTGCCTCACTGATTAAGCATTGGTAACTGTCAGACCAAGTTTACTCATATATA
CTTTAGATTGATTTAAAACTTCATTTTTAATTTAAAAGGATCTAGGTGAAGATCCTTTTTGATAATCTCA
TGACCAAAATCCCTTAACGTGAGTTTTCGTTCCACTGAGCGTCAGACCCCGTAGAAAAGATCAAAGGATC
TTCTTGAGATCCTTTTTTTCTGCGCGTAATCTGCTGCTTGCAAACAAAAAAACCACCGCTACCAGCGGTG
GTTTGTTTGCCGGATCAAGAGCTACCAACTCTTTTTCCGAAGGTAACTGGCTTCAGCAGAGCGCAGATAC
CAAATACTGTTCTTCTAGTGTAGCCGTAGTTAGGCCACCACTTCAAGAACTCTGTAGCACCGCCTACATA
CCTCGCTCTGCTAATCCTGTTACCAGTGGCTGCTGCCAGTGGCGATAAGTCGTGTCTTACCGGGTTGGAC
TCAAGACGATAGTTACCGGATAAGGCGCAGCGGTCGGGCTGAACGGGGGGTTCGTGCACACAGCCCAGCT
TGGAGCGAACGACCTACACCGAACTGAGATACCTACAGCGTGAGCTATGAGAAAGCGCCACGCTTCCCGA
AGGGAGAAAGGCGGACAGGTATCCGGTAAGCGGCAGGGTCGGAACAGGAGAGCGCACGAGGGAGCTTCCA
GGGGGAAACGCCTGGTATCTTTATAGTCCTGTCGGGTTTCGCCACCTCTGACTTGAGCGTCGATTTTTGT
GATGCTCGTCAGGGGGGCGGAGCCTATGGAAAAACGCCAGCAACGCGGCCTTTTTACGGTTCCTGGCCTT
TTGCTGGCCTTTTGCTCACATGT
Features (pLannotate 1.2.2; 18 found; start..end, strand, type, name):
     12..39      +  repeat_region  AAV2 ITR (fragment): inverted terminal repeat of adeno-associated virus serotype 2 inverted
     68..95      +  repeat_region  AAV2 ITR (fragment): inverted terminal repeat of adeno-associated virus serotype 2 inverted
    175..622     +  promoter       hSyn promoter: human synapsin I promoter; confers neuron-specific expression (Kügler et al., 2003)
    629..645     -  misc_feature   MCS (fragment): pUC18/19 multiple cloning site
   1590..1649    +  CDS            KCNJ2 (fragment): KCNJ2_HUMAN - Also known as IRK1. Experimental evidence at protein level: Swiss-Prot protein existence level 1. Probably participates in establishing action potential waveform and excitability of neuronal and muscle tissues. Inward rectifier potassium channels are characterized by a greater tendency to allow potassium to flow into the cell rather than out of it. Their voltage dependence is regulated by the concentration of extracellular potassium; as external potassium is raised, the voltage range of the channel opening shifts to more positive voltages. The inward rectification is mainly due t
   1648..2342    +  CDS            mScarlet (fragment): bright monomeric red fluorescent protein evolved from a synthetic template (Bindels et al., 2016)
   2343..2537    +  CDS            Kcnb1 (fragment): KCNB1_MOUSE - Experimental evidence at protein level: Swiss-Prot protein existence level 1. Voltage-gated potassium channel that mediates transmembrane potassium transport in excitable membranes, primarily in the brain, but also in the pancreas and cardiovascular system. Contributes to the regulation of the action potential (AP) repolarization, duration and frequency of repetitive AP firing in neurons, muscle cells and endocrine cells and plays a role in homeostatic attenuation of electrical excitability throughout the brain (PubMed:14684365, PubMed:19383458, PubMed:24494598). Plays also a rol
   2562..2586    +  misc_feature   MCS (fragment): pBluescript multiple cloning site
   2586..3174    +  misc_feature   WPRE: woodchuck hepatitis virus posttranscriptional regulatory element
   3206..3682    +  polyA_signal   hGH poly(A) signal: human growth hormone polyadenylation signal
   3722..3862    +  repeat_region  AAV2 ITR: inverted terminal repeat of adeno-associated virus serotype 2 inverted
   3867..3918    -  misc_feature   bom (fragment): basis of mobility region from pBR322
   3937..4392    +  rep_origin     f1 ori (sequence partly withheld): f1 bacteriophage origin of replication; arrow indicates direction of (+) strand synthesis
   4393..4442    -  misc_feature   bom (fragment): basis of mobility region from pBR322
   4544..4579    -  CDS            rop (fragment): Rop protein, which maintains plasmids at low copy number; rop
   4674..4778    +  promoter       AmpR promoter: bla
   4779..5639    +  CDS            AmpR: β-lactamase; bla; confers resistance to ampicillin, carbenicillin, and related antibiotics
   5810..6398    +  rep_origin     ori: high-copy-number ColE1/pMB1/pBR322/pUC origin of replication
