[The description below was written by a language model from this plasmid's Addgene catalogue record and the feature table of its GenBank file; any pLannotate feature table in this document was generated separately and was not available to it.]
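Description:
pAAV-hSyn-ChRmine-mScarlet-Kv2.1-WPRE is an adeno-associated virus transfer plasmid built on the Stratagene pAAV-MCS backbone, a circular construct of 6,470 bp. It is propagated in E. coli as a high-copy plasmid under ampicillin selection. A recombination-deficient strain (NEB Stable) is recommended, as is common for AAV plasmids, whose inverted terminal repeats are prone to rearrangement. As an AAV vector, the expression cassette is expected to lie between the two ITRs, which provide the cis signals for replication and packaging into AAV particles when helper functions are supplied in trans. The portion of the sequence file available here contains only restriction-site display data, not annotated features, so element positions and other backbone details, such as the polyadenylation signal, cannot be confirmed from it.

The payload is ChRmine, an opsin gene recorded as originating from Tiarina fusus and used as a light-gated optogenetic actuator. It was cloned between BamHI and EcoRI sites, both retained. Its C terminus is fused to the red fluorescent protein mScarlet, followed by a Kv2.1-derived targeting motif. This motif concentrates the fusion at the neuronal soma and proximal processes, restricting photocurrents to cell bodies rather than to axons and distal dendrites. Expression is driven by the human synapsin (hSyn) promoter, which confers neuron-selective transcription. The WPRE named in the construct is a post-transcriptional element that enhances transcript stability and expression.

The construct is intended for producing AAV to deliver soma-targeted, fluorescently labelled ChRmine to neurons. It was described in work on cortical layer-specific dynamics underlying perception, where somatic restriction aids precise optical stimulation of individual cells.
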