Addgene plasmid #130995: pAAV-hSyn-ChRmine-mScarlet-Kv2.1-WPRE
Purpose: AAV vector to drive the expression of soma-targeted ChRmine-mScarlet under the control of human synapsin promoter
Depositing lab: Karl Deisseroth. Depositing organization: Stanford University. Publication: Cortical layer-specific critical dynamics triggering perception. Marshel JH, Kim YS, Machado TA, Quirin S, Benson B, Kadmon J, Raja C, Chibukhchyan A, Ramakrishnan C, Inoue M, Shane JC, McKnight DJ, Yoshizawa S, Kato HE, Ganguli S, Deisseroth K. Science. 2019 Aug 9;365(6453). pii: science.aaw5202. doi: 10.1126/science.aaw5202. Epub 2019 Jul 18. PubMed 31320556.
Backbone
  Vector backbone: pAAV-MCS
  Backbone manufacturer: Stratagene
  Vector type: AAV
Growth in bacteria
  Bacterial resistance: Ampicillin, 100 μg/mL
  Growth temperature: 37°C
  Growth strain: NEB Stable
  Copy number: High Copy
Gene/Insert
  Gene/Insert name: ChRmine
  Species: Tiarina fusus
  GenBank ID: MN194599
  Promoter: hSyn
  Tag / fusion protein: mScarlet-Kv2.1 (C terminal on insert)
  Cloning method: Restriction Enzyme; 5′ cloning site BamHI (not destroyed); 3′ cloning site EcoRI (not destroyed)
  Sequencing primers: 5′ ccacgcgaggcgcgagatag; 3′ GAATACCAGTCAATCTTTCAC
Terms and licenses: Academic/Nonprofit Terms; Industry Terms: Not Available to Industry
How to cite: pAAV-hSyn-ChRmine-mScarlet-Kv2.1-WPRE was a gift from Karl Deisseroth (Addgene plasmid # 130995 ; http://n2t.net/addgene:130995 ; RRID:Addgene_130995) For viral preps, please replace (Addgene plasmid # 130995) in the above sentence with: (Addgene viral prep # 130995-AAV8)
